# Supplementary material for: Electric signal polymorphism predicts dietary niche partitioning in a weakly electric fish
Source: bioRxiv preprint, doi:10.64898/2026.04.23.720378, version 1 (2026-04-27)
Supplement: Supplemental File 4 [file 720378_file06.txt]

LOCUS       Eustrongylides_s        4637 bp    DNA     circular INV 01-JAN-1980
DEFINITION  Eustrongylides sp. isolate bc1-4_pool mitochondrial minichromosome,
            complete sequence.
ACCESSION   Eustrongylides_sp_bc14pool_mtDNA_01
VERSION     Eustrongylides_sp_bc14pool_mtDNA_01
KEYWORDS    .
SOURCE      .
  ORGANISM  Eustrongylides sp.
            Eukaryota; Metazoa; Ecdysozoa; Nematoda; Enoplea; Enoplia;
            Dioctophymatida; Dioctophymatidae; Eustrongylides.
FEATURES             Location/Qualifiers
     source          1..4637
                     /organism="Eustrongylides sp."
                     /mol_type="genomic DNA"
                     /isolate="bc1-4_pool"
                     /host="Paramormyrops kingsleyae"
                     /country="Gabon"
                     /collection_date="2019"
                     /organelle="mitochondrion"
     gene            complement(115..168)
                     /gene="trnG"
     tRNA            complement(115..168)
                     /product="tRNA-Gly"
     gene            complement(142..546)
                     /gene="atp6"
     CDS             complement(142..546)
                     /product="ATP synthase F0 subunit 6"
                     /codon_start=1
                     /transl_table=5
                     /protein_id="gnl|bc14pool|atp6_mtDNA_01"
     rep_origin      4421..4443
                     /note="putative mitochondrial control region / origin of
                     replication"
ORIGIN
        1 ggtgtgccta ggctaccata gttctggtag aatgggttga gttagtgtta acttatctac
       61 acctggtagg ggaggattgg gaatcctggt cacctggggg tgaggggtgt agattattag
      121 tatgggctac ttaattggaa gttaagggta cgcggatact ggactaataa ggaaagaggg
      181 ggagtgttgg ggagagaggg agtgccattc atctggggtg atggactcgg agtagtatat
      241 gtttattaga agagagaaga cgagggtttg gattgttatt acaaagacct cgtagatgga
      301 gattaggagg gtggggaggg aggaggattc tgctagttct aggagaaaga gtccgattag
      361 gaggtttatt attattcgga agggtaggga gataaatcgg acaaagaaag agagggagtg
      421 gaggaggaag aggactaagt ggattagggt ccatccaagg gggatgttgg ttcctaagag
      481 ttttagtccg gaggtgagaa ggagatagaa gaatatggag aggaggaaga gaaaggttgt
      541 caacattagg atgtatcact gagtggtggg gactcaggag taagagaaga gggagatgaa
      601 gttgacaagg acaaccgaat aggtgattga gactacgact ttataaccta ggtgagttgg
      661 ggaggggtac ctagtttaag aaagaatcac cgggggttgt agtgagagaa ggacgggaag
      721 aggatgatga gatatgcggt caggattagg gtagtgagaa ggtgggagga agaaaaatag
      781 cccgtgtcta ttgaaccaag ggtgagacct aggtcataga agttaaaaaa tagagttgta
      841 attcatgatg tggaggaatg ggttgaggac ccattaatat atcatggggg actatttttg
      901 ggggatgggt gcaccatcac tgggggaggg gtcccatgcc cctctattta taaaaatata
      961 tacttactaa gactgggttg gtataggtgg cttcacctgg gggtggggtt acgccactgg
     1021 gtagagtggg tcccagagcc cactatatat agataataat aatgctgcga gtgatgggat
     1081 aaggtgtgag tgggggtagt gggatgcacc tgctctgagg atgcatgggt gatgtcgcat
     1141 gaccacaagg ggatgttcca tcactagagg ggtcccatgc ccctcttatt aaagaagaaa
     1201 agaaatgaag tagtggtgag gggtggctgc gttgggggac tacgccactg ggggtaggag
     1261 aggggtgagt ggagtatggt ttgaagtgaa atggggtgaa agttgtcaaa aatggagaaa
     1321 agcgtaaggg ggtgtatcag tgattggtga tgagtggctt tgggaggctt gttagagggg
     1381 agagaaaaag gaggggaaat gaggggagga ttttactttg gagggtttac cagagagggg
     1441 agaggagaga aaatgctcac aggggagaaa agttttgggc tgtgagaccc cgggagagga
     1501 gagaggaaag ataagggaat gacaccacaa ctcagagtga gaaaggagtg ttgacagagg
     1561 tcaaccatga aaatcaccaa ctccaccacc cagggaggag atgaaataac tgcagcatga
     1621 ccgtaacgtg agggagtgag aagaaatcaa taatgaaaat caccacccca ccacgggatg
     1681 agatgaatgt tgtgatgaga cacaacgatg aggggccaca acccaagaga gtgatgagga
     1741 gaaacaacga cagcagtccg tagcgagaga gagtgagaag aaatcaataa tgaaaatctc
     1801 caacccagcc ccggggatgg aagagaaata actgcagcat gaccgtaacg tgagggagtg
     1861 cagggaaatg ttgatagaga tcaacgatgc agaatcacca caacccactg agatgaaatt
     1921 aagttgtgat tgaacacaac agagaatcac tacaactcag ggatggaaat agagttgaga
     1981 tgggactcaa caatgaaaat ccgcaactca ccccgatggc gagatgaagt tgtgacagag
     2041 cacaacgagg gtactccacc actcacctca attattaaga aaggttgatt gaaatcaaca
     2101 gagaggtgcc tcaacccaaa gagatgagaa gattgtgacg gaacacaatc atgatgacac
     2161 cccaacccaa tgacggaggt aggtaactgc aaggggagat acaaggggaa gataagtagg
     2221 taactgcaag ggagaggtgg gttttggcga aggagacccc cattgagtag agaagaggga
     2281 ggagtgaaga gaagttggtg aggaccaacg gtaggaatcc acaactcagt gaagagagaa
     2341 ggtaactgcc agaaggggag agtatttttg tgaaaagagt tgaacgatgt caacgataga
     2401 aatcctcaac tcaccaccag agaggagaga aacaacgaca ccagtccgta gcgagaggga
     2461 gtgagatgaa ttaaatttta gtgagagcca caacccaaag aggagtgagg aaaagttgtg
     2521 acgagacaca atcacggaga gctccaaccc agagaggagt aaggagtgtt ggttgtcacc
     2581 aactaggagg atccacaacc cagagatgaa aatagagttg agtgaagtca acagaaattc
     2641 tcctcaaccc cacctcaagg gagatgagag ttgactacgc aactacggaa tgacaccacc
     2701 acccagagag ggaagagaga gttgagatgg aactcaacga gaattctcct caaccccacc
     2761 tcagagggaa gagaaattgt gacagagcac aatcacagag caccaaccca gagagggagg
     2821 agagagttga gatgagactc aacgatgaga agccaccacc cagagagagt agggagggtt
     2881 gagtgagatc aacgatggag gtccacaacc cagaggagga gtgaagaaag ttgagatgaa
     2941 actcaactgg agatctccac aacccaatga caaaatgaag ttgagatgga actcaacgat
     3001 gagaagccac aacccaagag agtgtaagaa atgttggtga ggaccagcat ttcttttgcc
     3061 tcttgggttg tgtgccatcg ttggttctca actcggcaca ttgcgggacg cgacggagtc
     3121 tcggtggttt gtctcggctc gcttcactgg gttgtggact cggcctcggt ggtggcttct
     3181 cgtccgagtc tcatctcggc ttctctctgc gggttggtaa cgggccccgg tgtactgtct
     3241 ggtataacac gaggtgaggg tttgaggtac tcgttggttt ctcttcctgc gggtggtggt
     3301 gcggcctaaa acggacggtg tctctctccc ttgaggcggg gttggcgcga ttccttggcc
     3361 tacgtggtcc tctggttggt gactgtgctc cttgctctga ggttgggctg tccgtgatta
     3421 tgtttcttag atataacttt cctgcactcg tgtgtctcac gttcaatgta tatagctgcg
     3481 gactggtgac ctgctatact ctctggcgtt gaagttgagg atttctaatg gttggttctt
     3541 tctggcatac ggcagttacc tgtctgtcgg ttgtagttct ctggcacaac aatgctctca
     3601 ccttctacga cggggtgtgg tgtgtgtcgt ggcatgataa acaaacacat cgggaggtac
     3661 cgggtgtctc agccatctgg ttatgacggt ctctgttgtg ttgtcactac agctgcatct
     3721 ctgtgtgttc tgaggttcac cactcctacg ttgataagcc ttgcagtgtt ctccatcaca
     3781 gccaagttgg acactcgtgt gttcttcact ctgtgcttgc ggactgtcat gccgtgattt
     3841 attcatctgt gcctcattgg ccttcctccc tacgaccagt catgctacca attcatctcc
     3901 tcctcagttt tcatggttga cctctgtcaa cagctccttt ctcactctga gttgtggtgt
     3961 cattccctta tctttcctct cctctcccag gggtctcacc tgaccccaaa gcttttctcc
     4021 catgtgagca ttttctctcc tctccccctc tcctggtaaa ccctccaaaa ttaaatcact
     4081 ccccctcatt tccccctcct tttctctccc ctctaacaag cctccaaagc cactacatca
     4141 ccaatcactg atacaccccc tacgcttttc cccatttttg acaactttca ccccatttca
     4201 cttcagaacc atactccact cacccctctc ctacccccag tggcgtgagt cccccaacgc
     4261 agctacccct caccactact tcatttcttt tcttctttaa taagagaggg catgggaccc
     4321 cctctggtga tgtgtgcatc ccttgtggat catgcggaca tcacccatgc atccactcag
     4381 agcaggtgca tcactacccc actcactacc catctccggc attattatta ttattatata
     4441 tagtgggctc cgggacccac tctacccagt gagcgtaacc ccaccccagg tgaagccacc
     4501 tatgccaacc cagtcttagt aagtatatat ttttataaat agaggcatgg gaccccctct
     4561 ggtgatggtg cacccacatc ccccaaaaat agtcccccca tgatatatta atgggtccgc
     4621 agcccattcc tccacat
//
LOCUS       Eustrongylides_s       11466 bp    DNA     circular INV 01-JAN-1980
DEFINITION  Eustrongylides sp. isolate bc1-4_pool mitochondrial minichromosome,
            complete sequence.
ACCESSION   Eustrongylides_sp_bc14pool_mtDNA_02
VERSION     Eustrongylides_sp_bc14pool_mtDNA_02
KEYWORDS    .
SOURCE      .
  ORGANISM  Eustrongylides sp.
            Eukaryota; Metazoa; Ecdysozoa; Nematoda; Enoplea; Enoplia;
            Dioctophymatida; Dioctophymatidae; Eustrongylides.
FEATURES             Location/Qualifiers
     source          1..11466
                     /organism="Eustrongylides sp."
                     /mol_type="genomic DNA"
                     /isolate="bc1-4_pool"
                     /host="Paramormyrops kingsleyae"
                     /country="Gabon"
                     /collection_date="2019"
                     /organelle="mitochondrion"
     gene            join(2167..2961,2975..3385)
                     /gene="cox1"
     CDS             join(2167..2961,2975..3385)
                     /product="cytochrome c oxidase subunit 1"
                     /codon_start=1
                     /transl_table=5
                     /protein_id="gnl|bc14pool|cox1_mtDNA_02"
     rep_origin      9285..9313
                     /note="putative mitochondrial control region / origin of
                     replication"
ORIGIN
        1 tgattctctg ttgtgttcaa tcacaacttt ctgtcttcat cgggttgggg tgtcaccatg
       61 attgtgctct gtcacaattt ctcttccctc ttgaggtggg gtggtggtga tcttcagttg
      121 tgttcaatca caacctgctt tcatcattga ggtggggttg aggagaactt ctgttggtcc
      181 tcaccaacat tttctgtact cccttgggtt gtggtgattc tctgttgtgc ctgatcacaa
      241 cttttattca tctaagtggg ttgtggattt ccatcgttga gttccatctc aactttcttc
      301 ctactccctc acgctacggt ctgccgtcgt tatttcattt tatcataact gggttgtggc
      361 gttccatcgt tgtgttcaat cacaacttca tcctgtcatt gaggtggggt tgaggagaat
      421 tctcgttgag ttccatctca actctctcct ccctctctgg gtggtggtgt cattccgtag
      481 ttgcgtagtc aactcttatc cttttctggt ggtgagtgga ggagaacttc tgttggtcct
      541 caccaacatt tcttacactc tcttgggttg tggcttctca tcgttgagtt ccatctcaac
      601 ttcattttgt cattgggttg tggagatctc cagttgagtt tcatctcaac tttcttcact
      661 cctcctctgg gttgtggacc tccatcgttg atctcactca accctcccta ctctctctgg
      721 gtggtggctt ctcatcgttg agtctcatct caactctctc ctccctccct gggttggtgc
      781 tctctgtgat tgtgctctgt cacaatttct cttccctctt gaggtggggt tgaggagaat
      841 tctcgttgag ttccatctca actctctctt ccctctctgg gtggtggtgt cattccgtag
      901 ttgcgtagtc aactctcatc tcccttgagg tggggttgag gagaattcct gttgacttca
      961 ctcaactcta ttttcatctc tgggttgtgg atcctcctag ttggtgacaa ccaacactcc
     1021 ttactcctct ctgggttgga gctctccgtg attgtgtctc gtcacaactt ttcctcactc
     1081 tctctcgcta ggactggtgt cgttgtttct ctcctctctc gcggtgagtt gaggatttct
     1141 atcgttgaca tcgttcaact cttttcacaa aaatagtccc ccttctggca gttaccttct
     1201 ctcttcactg agttgtggat tcctaccgtt ggtcctcacc aactttcact cttcactcct
     1261 ccctcttctc tactatcccc tggggtctcc ttcgccaaaa cccacctctc ccttgcagtt
     1321 acctacttat cccccttgta ccttcccttc tggccgtctc ctctcatcct tcttgagttg
     1381 tggctcttcc ctccgttgac ctctgtcaac actcctttct cactctgagt tgtggtgtca
     1441 ttcccttatc tttcctctct cctctcccgg ggtctcacag cccaaaactt ttctcccctg
     1501 tgagcatttt ctctcctctc cccctctctg gtaaaccctc caaagtaaaa tcttccccca
     1561 tttccccttc tcttttcact ctccccaaca agcctcccaa agccactcat caccatctcc
     1621 ctgatacacc cccttacgat tttccccaaa tttgacaact ttcaccccat ttcacttcaa
     1681 accatactcc actcatcacc ctcctacatg gcgttttata gcacttttac caaagtgtgt
     1741 ggtaggtgca cttttcgtta tattttatgt cactagaggg gtgtagccac tcctgcgaaa
     1801 ccacccctcc atttcccctc tttatggggt tgtggcctac caaatgagtc ctatactaat
     1861 tttatctttt tattttttcc tgggtgactt aacacctgga aaacaaagcc ccccgtcatg
     1921 ataaccaacc ctcaatggta ctaataccat ttcaccccca tcatgtattc ttaagtgact
     1981 ttttactggc aatcataaag aggttggtat cttgtacatc ttatttggag ttctatctgg
     2041 cttcctaggc ctagggctgt cagtagtaat ccgttatgcc ctctcctccc cttactccac
     2101 aacatgaaat cctcatttca gtcaatacta taacgcaatc atctccgccc acggcatcat
     2161 tataattttt atataatgat acctatcata ataggcggtg taggcaatat tatagttccc
     2221 ttaatattaa aactacccga catagctttt cctcgattaa acaatcttgg gttctgactc
     2281 ctccctccct ccttcctctt ctttctatcc tctatactcc tcaccacctc cggccccgga
     2341 acaggctgaa ctctttaccc tcccctctca gccttcagtg gccaccctaa cattagagta
     2401 gatctagtaa tcttctccct ccacctagca ggtgtttctt cacttctaag aagaattaat
     2461 tttattacaa cctgcttctc ctctataacc ataacaactt cactagaaga catatcacta
     2521 tttgtctggt ccattataat cacatctttc atactaatcg tctccctccc tgttctagca
     2581 ggaggcatca ccatactcct cctcgaccgc aacttcggca ctgccttctt cgaaacctct
     2641 ggaggaggag accctgtcct cttccagcat ctcttctgat tcttcggtca ccctgaagta
     2701 tatatcctag tcctccccgc cttcggtgtc atctccgaaa gagtaacaac cctcagcggc
     2761 aaatctaaag tatttgggcc actaggtata gtatacgcca taataagaat tggaatccta
     2821 ggttgttttg tgtgagtaca ccacatattc acagtaggcc tagatgtaga tacgcgtgca
     2881 tacttctcag ctgcaagaat aattattgct atccccacag gcgtaaaagt atttagctga
     2941 ttagctacta tctatggaaa cccctcaccc cctcccctta acatgttgaa ctctaggttt
     3001 tatctttgta ttcctcctag gaggtcttac aggaatttct ttagcaaatt catctttaga
     3061 cacccacctt catgacacat actacgtagt tggacacttc cattttgtcc tgagcctagg
     3121 tgtcgtattt gctatcatag tctcatttaa tttatgatct ccctacctcc taggtctaga
     3181 gccaaataaa actttacaac tctctcagtt tattttgata ctacttggct ctcttctaac
     3241 atttttaccc caccatttta taggtcttaa cggtataccc tgtcgctata ttgactactc
     3301 ccaatcatat tcttttatgc attatacctc ctctctagga ggacttctca cagctgtatc
     3361 tacagttcta ttcattctaa ctattcattt aatgcatacc catcctgtaa aacttatttc
     3421 ctacacccct tctctatcca tctccccttc cattttaaat caacctcttt ctctccactc
     3481 ctttacatcc tactcaaccc caggttgaat aatcccatct acacccctca cccccaggtg
     3541 accaggattc ccaatcctcc cctaccaggt gtagataagt taacactaac tcaacccatt
     3601 ctaccagaac tatggtagcc taggcacacc ttactaggca tgggtatacc acaccaagtg
     3661 gcatacccaa agctgtcatg atgtttgcta tgagagagtg aagtgtccca cttcctccac
     3721 cataccatca tggtaagtgc gacgacggct taaccgagac gtgaaactag aacccaggat
     3781 ggattacccg agtctactac cccccgtagt aggagacctc cctcactctt cgcagtgacc
     3841 cccattgtgc ccatcatcag agcctaaaac accgctctga tcaagatgat gcccttggac
     3901 tataaatggt gaatacagtt gattcagtta aggccaaagt ggctgatcat tcccgccctt
     3961 ccaataggga gcactgctca aagcagaagt ctgtattcta tccacccacc cctgtacagt
     4021 cagggaggtc tcacctgtca cctaaactcc ggtacctgga attcttttcg atcgtgggga
     4081 gtaaaagaag acgcattcat ctcgtggcga ggtgtcctga gccctcatac tcagttcagc
     4141 gccattacgc aaggaacaag cgtaccaaga ggagaggact cattatcccc tccaatcgag
     4201 ataagcgcat ggtacatagg gcgagagaac cggaccttga ccctcatacg cagtggtgca
     4261 ttgaatcagg tatggtccct gtttatgcga gcctctcgtt gtccgacaac catgcaaacc
     4321 aacctctatc aaggactcta aagtcaggat ctcaatcctc actttaaacc ctttctagac
     4381 taggttatgt cctattctta atagactccc agggaagacg cagaggagcc caaccaaaaa
     4441 aagatatata tatagggggc ctacctttac tatatgtggg ctccatatgt ggtcttctta
     4501 tacctggtgt ggtggtggat gtctatatgg tggtagtgta tgatgataca catcatctac
     4561 actagggtag gagggagggt atagacatta tatgatctca tctatgagag cactctctca
     4621 tatgagtcaa gtgtatatga tccctatggg tatcatctat gttatcatat accttatcat
     4681 attgtatggt tactatcatt atatctctat actatctcta tctattatct atatacccta
     4741 tagtgatgaa gcaggtaaac atcaaacctg cgccccatca ctcccatgcc accactactc
     4801 ccattcccca gtttaagttt ctatattatt aataaggggc ctcctatgcc cccatcccag
     4861 tggcggaatc atctcttgcg gtcatgtgga gccacggtat ccctagcagg gtaccatcac
     4921 cactcactcc tgccaccgtt acactcagtc taagtatcag taataatatt taaggggact
     4981 aaggggcccc tcatcctgta gttgagcatc ccttgcagtc atgcgaacac taccatgtgc
     5041 ctccagagcg agcacatcac ctatcatcat tacctccatt cctgtcctcc agtctcagta
     5101 tcaatattat ctatatatag tgggcccctg tcccactctc tctagtgatt gagtatctcc
     5161 ttgtggtcat acgaacatca ccatgtgtct tcagagtaag tacatatctc tactaccatt
     5221 acccattatc agttatagca tttatctata cttaatctct aatagggatt aagggtaccc
     5281 tatctatcta tctccagatc tattctgggg acacctcccc agggcggcgg gcgggaatag
     5341 atctataccc tcctcaccgc aggttctaat gaggagctgt caggtgagtg agagtaaggc
     5401 tccaactgta tcggaggaga gcttcttaag gtgatccgag atatgataag ccggagcaga
     5461 ataaggatgg ggagatccct gtaagagggg aacccatcta ggtgttaggc tttgatcaat
     5521 caggatcgca ccttgcctcc accagagtac aggcaggttt tctccactca ccttctacag
     5581 agctcatgcc caggttctgg tgacctgagt cataacgata atcccggcat gcagcacagg
     5641 gattacaggc tatactaatg gtccgtgagg atagggtata ctctaaccga gtgccctata
     5701 gcatctcatg ttgagaggta agggagagag gttatggatt tccctcttac agcctccgag
     5761 taacaagagc gtcgaggatg agacctctac cccgtgtggg ttgggcgctg tcatcatgtt
     5821 gctgatgacg tagactcgtc taccactggg gcagagctct cctcgtaatg agctccacct
     5881 cattacacgc actctataag tagggtctcc accagagacc ctacacccca atggtactca
     5941 ccccgatcct aaacgagtcc atgagggtga ggtgtgggtg aggaacgggg tcgcgtggta
     6001 gaatacctaa cgtcctcatc atcccaagag ggcaccccct gcccccatct ctcgactcca
     6061 tcctgtggca gttgtttcca ctggtctgtg ggcacccctg ggccccctct gcggtggacc
     6121 ttcatcccgt tgatccccat caacactcct tccacccctc actccacggc ccccgtcgtt
     6181 atttcattta atcatcctcc ttgggttgtg gcgacctctt accgttgagt cccacctcaa
     6241 ccctcctccc caaaacaccc ctccccttct ggcagtcacc atattctatc tctgggtggt
     6301 ggcgtcattc tgtagttgcg tagtcaactc tctcatctcc cttgaggtgg ggttgaggag
     6361 attttctctg ttgagtttca tctcaacact tcctccgtct ctggtggtgg agttgtggcc
     6421 cctcatcgtt ggtgacaacc aacactcctc tcatctccat ccctgagttg tggattctca
     6481 tcgttgatct ccgtcaaccc ctctcactct ctctgggtgg tggtgtcatt ccctagttgc
     6541 atcgccaact ctcatctccc ttgaggtggg gttgaggaga actcccgttg atctctgtca
     6601 actcttctct cctctcctgg gttggtgtgt cgttgtagtt gacctcgctc aactctcttc
     6661 tcatctcact gggttgtggt gatctcatcc cgttgtgtct catcacaact ttcatctcat
     6721 cctgtggtgg gtggtggctt catctcgttg acatcgttca acactctcta caaaaacagt
     6781 ccccctcctg tggcagtcac catattctat ttctgggttg cggtgtcatt ctctagttgc
     6841 atagtcaact ctcatctctc tctgggtggt gggttgtggt ctctcctcgt tgagttccat
     6901 ctcaacttca tttcatcact gggtggtgga ttctcatagt tggtaacaac caacactcct
     6961 cactccttct ttggtttgga gttctctctc gttggtccca ccaacacttc cctgctcact
     7021 gaggttgggg tgactccctg ttgtgtccca tcacaacctt ccttccctca ttgtggtggg
     7081 gttgaggaga atcccagttg actccgctca acactccctt cactcactga ggttggtgct
     7141 ttccattatt gtgtttcgtc acaatcttct cctccttctt gagttgggag aacctctgtt
     7201 gatttcactc aacctctctt aataattgag gtgggtggtg gatttctatc gttgtgttcc
     7261 atcacaacct ctcttcacca tttctgggtt ggtgattttc atgattgtgc tcgatcacaa
     7321 tcttctctct ctctctgggt tgaggatctc tccggttgat tccaatcaac atttttcact
     7381 catcactggg ttgtggtgat ttcgtatcgt tgagtcccac ctcaactcta tttcattttt
     7441 gggttggtgt gtcattctgt agttgatctc tgtcaactct tctcatccct ctctggtggt
     7501 ggagttgtgg ctctccctga ttgtgctctg tcacaacctc tcttccctct tgaggtgggg
     7561 tggtggtgat ctccagttga gtttcatctc aactttcttc actcctcctc tgggttgtgg
     7621 cgttccatcg ttgtgttcaa tcacaacttc atcctgtcat tgaggtgggg ttgaggagaa
     7681 cttctgttgg tcctcaccaa catttcttac actctcttgg gttggggcta ctctcagttg
     7741 accccgctca actttcttct cactccctca cgctacggtc tgccgtcgtt atttcatctc
     7801 tctctggcgg tggggttgag gacttcatcc cgttgtgttc aatcacaact tctcttccat
     7861 ctctgggttg tggcgttcca tcgttgtgtt ctatcacaac ttctcctcat ctcagtgggt
     7921 tgtggagttc tatcgttgag tttcatctca acctcatttc atcattgggt tggtgatttt
     7981 ctctggttga tttcaatcaa ccctcttcac tcctctcttg aggtgagttg gggctactct
     8041 tagttgactc tgctcaacct tcttccgtca ctgagttgtg gctcctccta gttgactccg
     8101 ctcaactcta tttccatttc tgggttgtgg tgattctgca tcgttgatct ctatcaacat
     8161 ttccctgcac tccctcacgt tacggtcatg ctgcagttat ttctcttcca tccccgggct
     8221 gggttggaga ttttcattat tgatttccct gcactccctc tcgctacgga ctgctgtcgt
     8281 tgtttctctc ctctctcgcg gtgagttgag gatttctatc gttgacatcg ttcaactctt
     8341 ttcacaaaaa tagtccccct tctggcagtt accttctctc ttcactgagt tgtggattcc
     8401 taccgttggt cctcaccaac tttcactctt cactcctccc tcttctctac tcaatggggg
     8461 tctccttcgc caaaacccac ctctcccttg cagttaccta cttatccccc ttgtacctcc
     8521 cttgcagtta cctacctccg tcattgggtt gtggtgtcat catgattgtg ttccgtcaca
     8581 atcttctcat ctctctttgg gttggggcac ctctctgttg atttcaatca acctttctta
     8641 ataattgagg tgagtggtgg agtaccctcg ttgtgctctg tcacaacttc atctcgccat
     8701 cggggtgagt tgcggatttt cattgttgag tcccatctca actctatttc catccctgag
     8761 ttgtggcgat tctctgttgt gttcaatcac aacttaattt catctcagtg ggttgtggtg
     8821 attctgcatc gttgatctct atcaacattt ccctgcactc cctcacgtta cggtcatgct
     8881 gcagttattt catctcctcc ctgggtggtg gagttggtga ttttcatggt tgatcccact
     8941 caacactcct ttctcactct gagttgtggt gtcattccct tatctttcct ctctcctctc
     9001 ccggggtctc acagcccaaa acttttctcc cctgtgagca ttttctctcc tctccccctc
     9061 tctggtaaac cctccaaagt aaaatcttcc cctcatttcc cctccttttt ctctcccctc
     9121 taacaagcct cccaaagcca ctcatcacca atcactgata caccccttac gattttctcc
     9181 aattttgaca actttcaccc catttcactt caaaccatac tccactcatc accctcctac
     9241 attttttatt tttttctttt tactttaacc ctttaccacc caattttact taaaattaat
     9301 ttttttatca ttttgggttg gtgcactccc ctgttgagtt ccatctcaac tttcatctat
     9361 ccctgaggtg gggttgtgga ttttctccag ttggtgttca ccaacacttt cttctctcat
     9421 tgggtttggg tgactccttg ttgagcttga tctcaacctt cttcactctc ttgggttgtg
     9481 ggttccctcg ttgtgtctca tcacaacact cccttccctg ggttggggct ctccatgatt
     9541 gtgctctgtc acaacctctc ttccctcttg aggtgggtgg tggagttcca tcgttgagtt
     9601 ttatctcaac attcatcact cccccctggg ttggggctct ctctcgttgt gtctcatctc
     9661 aacctctctt ctcctccctg ggttgtggat tttcattgtt gatttcaatc aacactcttc
     9721 actcatctct gggttggggt tactcatagt tggtgacaac caacactcct tccctctctg
     9781 ggttggtgct ctctctcgtt gtgctcgctc acaactcttc cctctcctgt ggcagtgggg
     9841 ttgaggattt ctctggttga ccctgctcaa cactttccac actctcttga gttggggtga
     9901 atttatgttg agctcgatct caacactcat ctctctcctg tggtgagttg tggctattca
     9961 tcgttggtcc tcaccaacac tcccatccat ccctgagttg tggtgatccc gtatcgttga
    10021 ctccgctcaa cattttctct tctctcctct cgctaggact ggtgtcgttg tttcttctcg
    10081 tctcttctgg gttgtggcct ctcctagttg gtgaccacca acattcattt ctctaggtgg
    10141 tgagttgtgg agttcacgta gttgcgtagc caactctcat ctctctcttg ggtggtggcg
    10201 tcattcccta gttgatctct gtcaactctt ttcacaaaaa tagtccccct tctggcagtt
    10261 accttctctc ttcactgagt tgtggatcct ccccgttggt cctcaccaac atttcactct
    10321 ccctcctctc tctatccact ggggcctcca tcgctaaaat ccactcctct cttgccgtta
    10381 cctccattcc gtcattgagt tggggagaac ttctgttgag tctcatctca accttattcc
    10441 gttactgtgg tgagtggtgg cgactctctg ttgagctcgc tctcaaccta atttcctctc
    10501 ctgggttggg gatctccatc gttgagtttc atctcaactt tccatcttca ttgaggtggg
    10561 gttgtggaga atctttgttg tgttctgtca caacctctct tcatcattga ggtgggttgg
    10621 tgctcctcct agttggtcct caccaactct tccctctctc ccctgtggcc ctggggtggt
    10681 gatttttcct gattgtgctc tgtcacaact tttcctcact ctctctgcta ggactggtgt
    10741 cgttgtttct ctcctctctc gcggtgagtt ggtgctcttc ctgattgtgt ctcatcacaa
    10801 cttcatctcc tctcctgtgg tgagttggtg attttcatgg ttgatttcaa tcaaccctcc
    10861 tcactctctc tgggtggtgg tgtcattccc tagttgcatc gccaactctc atctcccttg
    10921 aggtggggtt gaggagaact cccgttgatc tctgtcaact cttctctcct ctcctgggtt
    10981 ggtgtgtcat tccagttgat ccccatcaac actctcttct cctccctggg ttggggatct
    11041 ccatcgttga gttccatctc aactttctct tctcatctct cttgggcagt ggggttgtgg
    11101 atttctatcg ttgtgtctca tcacaatttc tctctctctc tctgggtggt gggttgtggc
    11161 tctctctggt tgacttcact caactctttt acaaaaaata atccctcccc ttctggcagt
    11221 caccatattc tatctccggg tggtggggtt gaggagtacc atcgttgagt tccatctcaa
    11281 cttctcttct ctcttgaggt gggttgtgga gaattccagt tgtgttcaat cacaacttca
    11341 tcctgtcatt gaggtggggt tgtggagatt ttctctgttg agtcccacct caacacttct
    11401 ttctcactct gggttgtgga gaattcctgt tgagtcccat ctcaacttca ttttgtcatt
    11461 gggttg
//
LOCUS       Eustrongylides_s       15745 bp    DNA     circular INV 01-JAN-1980
DEFINITION  Eustrongylides sp. isolate bc1-4_pool mitochondrial minichromosome,
            complete sequence.
ACCESSION   Eustrongylides_sp_bc14pool_mtDNA_03
VERSION     Eustrongylides_sp_bc14pool_mtDNA_03
KEYWORDS    .
SOURCE      .
  ORGANISM  Eustrongylides sp.
            Eukaryota; Metazoa; Ecdysozoa; Nematoda; Enoplea; Enoplia;
            Dioctophymatida; Dioctophymatidae; Eustrongylides.
FEATURES             Location/Qualifiers
     source          1..15745
                     /organism="Eustrongylides sp."
                     /mol_type="genomic DNA"
                     /isolate="bc1-4_pool"
                     /host="Paramormyrops kingsleyae"
                     /country="Gabon"
                     /collection_date="2019"
                     /organelle="mitochondrion"
     gene            7435..7489
                     /gene="trnA"
     tRNA            7435..7489
                     /product="tRNA-Ala"
     gene            complement(7494..7550)
                     /gene="trnC"
     tRNA            complement(7494..7550)
                     /product="tRNA-Cys"
     gene            8277..8341
                     /gene="trnL2"
     tRNA            8277..8341
                     /product="tRNA-Leu"
     gene            7789..8268
                     /gene="cox2"
     rep_origin      2236..2264
                     /note="putative mitochondrial control region / origin of
                     replication"
ORIGIN
        1 tcagtgaaga gagaaggtaa ctagaagggg ctatttgtga aagagttgac agagatcaac
       61 taggaatgac atcaccaccc aagagagaga tgagagttgg ctacgcaact acgtggaact
      121 ccacaactca ccacctagga aatgaatgtt atggtcacca actaggaggc cacaacccat
      181 gagagagaca gccagtctgc gggagaagat gttgagacga tcaacgatcg gatcaccaca
      241 actcgggatg gatggggtgt tggtgaggac caacgatgaa tagctacaac tcaccacagg
      301 agagatgagt gttgagatcg acttcaacat aaattcactc ccaactcaag agagtgtgga
      361 agtgcttgag cgggtcaacc aagaaatcct caaccccact gccacaggag ggaagagtgt
      421 gaagcacaac ggagagcacc aacccagagg aaggaggttt tgtcaccaac catgagtaac
      481 accaactctc ttcctcctct actttcccct gggggtctcc ttcaagcaaa tcctcctgca
      541 gcagctacct tccctctcac tgaggttggg gttaccccta gttaggcgta gtcaactctc
      601 atctctctct tgtggtgggt ggaggagaat tcctccgttg agttccatct caactctctc
      661 tcctcttggg tggtagtgtc attccagctg gtccccacca acacttccta cacctctggg
      721 ttggggttac ttctagttgg actccctgct caactctctt ctctctcact gggttggggt
      781 gaattcttgt tgtgctctgt cacaacctct ctccctcttg aggtgagttg gggctactct
      841 tagttgactc tgctcaacat tttctcttct ctcctctcgc tacggactgg tgtcgttatt
      901 tcattttatc ataactgggt ggtggcgtca ttcgagttga tctctgtcaa ccctcctttt
      961 ttcactctgg gttgtggtgt cgttatcctg ttgagttcca tctcaacttt ccatcttcat
     1021 tgaggtgggg ttggaggagt ttatatagtt ggtctccacc aacacttcct acactctctt
     1081 gggttgaggg agcaccgttg ttgagtccca tctcaactct tccctcatct ctctggtggt
     1141 gggtggtgga gatctccagt tgagtctcat ctcaacattc atcactccct ctgggttgtg
     1201 gctctctctg gttgatttca atcaacccta ctcactttct ctttgagttg agttcctctg
     1261 gttgaccccg ctcaactctc ttccctgggt ttgggtgatt tctgttgagt tccatctcaa
     1321 cctaatttca tttctgagtt gtggctactt tcagttgact ctgctcaacc tttatttcat
     1381 cataactgag gttgaggacc tctctgctgt tgatttcaat caactctcat ctctgccccc
     1441 gtggtggtgg agttgtggct cctcatcgtt ggtgtttacc aacatttcac tccctctatg
     1501 ggtggtggag attctcgtat cgttgactcc gctctaactc ttttcacaaa atactctccc
     1561 ttctggcagt tacctacttt gatcactggg gtgagttgtg gatttccatc gttggtgtta
     1621 accaacattc tccactctct ctctggggtt gtggtgattc tgtgtcgttg accccgttca
     1681 acactctctc acaaaacacc tcccttctgg ccgtctcctt ccctctcccc tgtggccctg
     1741 ggttgagatt ttcattattg atttctcctc actctctcat acggactgtt gtcgttgttt
     1801 cttctcttca ctgggttgtg gctatccctg attgtgcttg atcacaactt cactcctcct
     1861 ctgggttgag gacctctctc gttgatccca ctcaacactc ctttctcact ctgagttgtg
     1921 gtgtcattct cttatctttc ctctctcctc ttcctgggtc tcacagccca aaactttctc
     1981 cctgtgagca ttttctctcc cctctccctc tctggtaaac cctccaaagt aaaatcctcc
     2041 cctcatttcc ctcctttctc tcccctctaa caagcctccc aaagccactc atcaccatct
     2101 ccccgataca ccccttacga ttttctccaa ttttgacaac tttcacccca tttcacttca
     2161 aaccatactc cactcatcac cctcctacat ttttttattt tttttctttt actttaaccc
     2221 cctttaccac ctaattttac ttaaaattaa tttttttatc atttgattga gatgcactcc
     2281 cctgttgagt tccatctcaa ctttcatcta tccctgaggt ggggttgtgg attttctcca
     2341 gctggtgttc accaacactt tcttctctca ttgggtttgg gtgactcctt gttgagcttg
     2401 atcctcaacc ttcttcactc tcttgggttg tgggttccct cgttagtgtc tcatcacaac
     2461 actcccttcc tgggttgggg ctctccatga ttgtgctctg tcacaacctc tcttctctct
     2521 tgaggtgagg tggtggagtc tccatcgttg agttttatct caacattcat cacttcccct
     2581 gggttggggc tctctctgtt ggagtctcat ctcaacattc atctcatcct gtggtggtgg
     2641 tggagatttt cattattgat ttcttctcac tcctctctgc cacggactgt tgtcgttgtt
     2701 tctctcctct cttgtggtga gttgtggatc tccatcgttg gtcccaccaa cacttccctg
     2761 ctcactgagg ttgtggctac tctcagttga tcctgcccaa ctttcatcta tccctgaggt
     2821 ggggttgtgg aattccatcg ttgtgtttca tcacaacctc tctctcttga ggtgggtggt
     2881 ggggggtctc cagttgagtt tcatctcaac attcatcact tccttatggg ttggggtgtc
     2941 tctcgttgag tttcatctca acctaacttc atcactgggt tgtggggctc acgtagttgt
     3001 gcccgatcac aactctcatc tctctctagt ggtgagttga ggatttctat cgttgattcc
     3061 catcaacatt tcactccctc tctgggttgt ggtgattctg tgtccgttga gttccatctc
     3121 aactttctct actccttgag gttggtggtg gtggtggaga attccagttg atctctgtca
     3181 actcttctct cactctatgg tggtgggtta gtgtttctct gttgagttcc atctcaacct
     3241 ctttctctcc tccctgggtt gtggattttc attgttgatt tcaatcaaca ctcttcactc
     3301 atctctgggt tggggttact catagttggt gacaaccaac actccttccc tctctgggtt
     3361 ggtgctctct ctcgttgtgc ctcgctcaca actcttccct ctcctgtggc agtgggttga
     3421 ggatttctct ggctgacccc gctcaacact ttccacactc tctgagttgg ggtgaattta
     3481 tgttgagctc gatctcaaca ctcatctctc ctgtggtgag ttgtggctat tcatcgttgg
     3541 tcctcacaca acactcccat ccatccctga gttgtggtga tcccgcatcg ttgactctgc
     3601 tcaacatttt ctctctctct cctctcgcta ggactggtgt gccgttgttt cttctctctc
     3661 actgggttgt ggcctctcct agttggtgac caccaacatt catttctcta ggtggtgagt
     3721 tgtggagttc cacgtagttg gtgtagccaa ctctcatctc tctcttgggt ggtgacgtca
     3781 ttccctaggg ttgatctctg tcaactcttt tcacaaaata gtcccccttc tggcagttac
     3841 cttctctctt cactgagtat agggtccctc cccgttggtc ctcaccaaca tttcactctc
     3901 cctcctctct ctatccactg ggggcctcca tcgctaaaat ccactcctct ctgccgttac
     3961 ctccattccg tcattgagtt ggggagaact tctgttgagt ctcatctcaa ccttattccg
     4021 ttactgtggt gagtggtggc gactctctgt tgagctcgct ctcaacccaa tttcctctcc
     4081 tgggttgggg atctccatcg ttgagtttca tctcaacttt ccatcttcat tgaggtgggg
     4141 ttgtggagaa tctttgttgt gttctgtcac aacctctctt catcattgag gtgggttggt
     4201 gctcctccta gttggtcctc accaactcct tccctctctc ccctgtggcc ctggggtggt
     4261 gattttcctg attgtgctct gtcacagctt ttcctcactc tctctctgct aggactggtg
     4321 tcgttgtttc tctccctctc gcggtgagtt ggtgctcttc ctgattgtgt ctcatcacaa
     4381 cttcatctcc tctcctgtgg tgagttggtg attttcatgg ttgatttcaa tcaaccctcc
     4441 tcactctctc tgggtggtgg tgtcattccc tagttgcatc gccaactctc atctcccttg
     4501 aggtggggtt gaggagaact cccgttgatc tctgtcaact cttctctcct ctcctgggtt
     4561 ggtgtgtcat tccagttgat ccccatcaac actctcttct cctccctggg ttggggatct
     4621 ccatcgttga gttccatctc aactttctct tctcatctct cttgggcagt ggggttgtgg
     4681 atttctatcg ttgtgtctca tcacaatttc tcctctctct ctgggtggtg ggttgtggct
     4741 ctctctggtt gacttcactc aactctttta caaaaatact ctctcccctt ctggcagtca
     4801 ccatattcta tctccgggtg gtggggttga ggagtaccat cgttgagttc catctcaact
     4861 tctcttctct cttgaggtgg gttgtggaga attccagttg tgttcaatca caacttcatc
     4921 ctgtcattga gggtggggtt gtggagattt tctctgttga gtcccacctc aacacttctt
     4981 ctcactctgg gttgtggaga attcctgttg agtcccatct caacttcatt ttgtcattgg
     5041 gttgtggtga ttctctgttg tgttcaatca caactttctg tcttcatcgg gttggggtgt
     5101 caccatgatt gtgctctgtc acaatttctc ttccctcttg aggtggggtg gtggtgatct
     5161 tcagttgtgt tcaatcacaa cctgctttca tcattgaggt ggggttgagg agaacttctg
     5221 ttggtcctca ccaacatttt ctgtactccc ttgggttgtg gtgattctct gttgtgcctg
     5281 atcataactt ttattcatct aagtgggttg tggatttcca tcgttgagtt ccatctcaac
     5341 tttcttccta ctccctcacg ctacggtctg ccgtcgttat ttcattttat cataactggg
     5401 ttgtgacgtt ccatcgttgt gttcaatcac aacttcatcc tgtcattgag gtgaggttga
     5461 ggagaattct cgttgagttc catctcaact ctcttccctc tctgggtggt ggtgtcattc
     5521 cgtagttgcg tagtcaactc ttatcctttc tggtggtgag tggaggagaa cttctgttgg
     5581 tcctcaccaa catttcttac actctcttgg gttgtggctt ctcatcgttg agttccatct
     5641 caacttcatt ttgtcattgg gttgtagtga tctccagttg agtttcatct caactttctt
     5701 cactcctcct ctgggttgtg gcgttccatc gttgtgttca atcacaactt catcctgtca
     5761 ttgaggtggg gttgaggaga acttctgttg gtcctcacca acatttctta cactctcttg
     5821 ggttggggct actccagttg accccgctca actttcttct cactccctct cgctacggac
     5881 tgctgtcgtt atttcatctc ctctgacggt ggggttgagg acttcatccc gttgtgttca
     5941 atcacaactt ctcttccatc tctgggttgt ggcgttccat cgttgtgttc tatcacaact
     6001 ctcctcatct cagtgggttg tagtgattcc gtatcgttga gtcccacctc aactctattt
     6061 catttttggg ttggtgtctc tcttgttgtg tctcatcaca acccctctcc atctctgagt
     6121 tgaggatctc tccagttgat cttaatcaac atttcctcac tctcttgggt tgaggtgaat
     6181 tcttgttgtg ttctatcaca acttctcctt atctcggtgg gttgtgagtt ctatcgttga
     6241 gtttcatctc aacctcattt catcattggg ttggtgattt tctctggttg atttcaatca
     6301 accctcttca ctcctctctt gaggtgagtt ggggctactc ttagttgact ctgctcaacc
     6361 ttcttccgtc actgagttgt ggctcctcct agttgactcc gctcaactct atttccattc
     6421 tgggttgtgg tgattctgca tcgttgatct ctatcaacat ttcctgcact ccctcacgtt
     6481 acggtcatgc tgcagttatt tctcttccat ccccggggct gggttggaga ttttcattat
     6541 tgatttcttc tcactctctc tcgctacgga ctgctgtcgt tgtttctcct catcactctc
     6601 ttgggttgtg gcccctcatc gttgtgtctc atcacaacat tcatctcatc ccgtggtggg
     6661 gtggtgattt tcattattga tttcttctca ctccctcacg ttacggtcat gctgcagtta
     6721 tttcatctcc tccctgggtg gtggagttgg tgattttcat ggttgacctc tgtcaacact
     6781 cctttctcac tctgagttgt ggtgtcattc ccttatcttt cctctctcct ctcccggggt
     6841 ctcacagccc aaaacttttc tccctgtgag cattttctct cctctccccc tctctggtaa
     6901 accctccaaa gtaaaatcct cccctcattt cccctccttt tctctcccct ctaacaagcc
     6961 tcccaaagcc actcatcacc aatcactgat acaccccctt acgcttttcc tcatttttga
     7021 caactttcac cccatttcac ttcaaaccat actccactca cccctctcct acccccagtg
     7081 gcgtagtccc ccaacgcagc cacccctcac cactacttca tttcttttct tctttaataa
     7141 gagggggcat gggacccctc tagtgatgga acatcccttg tggtcatgcg acatcaccca
     7201 tgcatcctca gagcaggtgc atcactaccc ccactcacac ctacccatca ccggcattat
     7261 tattattatt atatatagtg ggctccggga cccactctac ccagtggcgt aaccccaccc
     7321 ccaggtgaag ccacctatac caacccagtc ttagtaagta tattttttat aaatagaggg
     7381 gcatgggacc cctccccagt gatggtgtac ccatccccca aaatagtccc cctcgggtct
     7441 atagtgtaca ccagcacgat tcacttgcat tgaataagac gctgatccat tcaaaaagct
     7501 acctcttaaa gcttgcaact ttatgtaatc gtgatatata ctacagcttc attgacaata
     7561 tggtctctgc taaagaggat ttacagtcat ccaagctaga gtctttgccc tctatgatag
     7621 aatgaatatc tatatatctt caagatcctc tttcctccct ctccacagag acctacaccc
     7681 taatatcctg ggttatgtcc atcctctcca taattgccat ctttacctca accctcctca
     7741 taaccctccc ctctcctcca cccctcactt ctctttctcc cttccctctc ccacctctta
     7801 gagcttattt gaacaactat ccccgtcctc ctagtgacac taataagatc ctactctctt
     7861 caccaaatct atatccaaga cgaagaaccc actcccctcc ttaacagtca aagtctcggc
     7921 tcatcaatga tattgatcct actcataccc tgacttctca atctcctttg actcctacat
     7981 atccccctct cccttcgtct tacctcctgt gacaacaacg tagtccttcc catctccacc
     8041 cctatccgtt tcctaatcac ctccacagac gtcatccact ccttttccct cctccctctc
     8101 cattaaagta gatgccatcc ctggccgagt gacctctact ctcctctcct cccccacccc
     8161 tccctcctca ccggccaatg ttctgaactc tgtggagtaa atcacagatt tataccaatc
     8221 actctagagt tcactactcc catactattt aaatactgac tctctacatt cctttaacca
     8281 ctgtggcaga ttctatgcac ttgacttaag ctcaatacac ggaccctaaa tccctctggt
     8341 ctacaccctc accccaggtg accaggattc caatcctccc taccaggtgt agataagtta
     8401 acactaactc aacccattct accagaacta tggtagccta ggcacacctc actaggcatg
     8461 ggtataccac accaagtggc atacccaaag ctgtcatgat gtttgctatg agagagtgaa
     8521 gtgtcccact tcctccacca taccatcatg gtaagtgacg acggcttaac cgagacgtga
     8581 aactagaacc caggatggat tacccgagtc tactaccccc cgtagtagga gacctccctc
     8641 actcttcgca gtgaccccca ttgtgcccat catcagagcc taaaacaccg ctctgatcaa
     8701 gatgatgccc ttggactata aatggtgaat acagttgatt cagttaaggc caaagtggct
     8761 gatcattccc gcccttccaa taggagcact gctcaaagca gaagtctgta ttctatccac
     8821 ccacccctgt acagtcaggg aggtctcacc tgtcacctaa actccggtac ctggaattct
     8881 tttcgatcgt ggggagtaaa agaagacgca ttcatctcgt ggcgaggtgt cctgagccct
     8941 catactcagt tcagcgccat tacgcaagga acaaggtacc aagaggagag gactccatta
     9001 tcccctccaa tcgagataag cgcatggtac atagggcgag agaactggac cttgaccctc
     9061 atacgcagtg gtgcattgaa tcaggtatgg tccctgttta tgcgagcctc tcgttgtccg
     9121 acaaccatgc aaaccaacct ctatcaagga ctctaaagtc aggatctcaa tcctcacttt
     9181 aaaccctttc tagactaggt tatgtcctat tcttaataga ctcccaggga agacgcagag
     9241 agcccaacca aaaaaagaat atacatgtat aggggcctac ttttactatt ggtgggcatc
     9301 aatataggta ttcctctact ggtgtggtgg tggatgtcta tatggtggta gtgtatgatg
     9361 atacacatca tctacactag gtaggaggga ggtatggaca ttatatgatc tcatctatga
     9421 gagcactctc tcatgagtca agtgtatatg atccctatgg gtatcatcta tgttatcata
     9481 taccttatca tattgtatta tcagttacct atatcattac tatatctcat aatatctctt
     9541 atgggcaggg tacctatcac tattatccat actataccct atagtgatgc agcaggtaca
     9601 ccagacctgc gccccatcat tccatgccac cactactccc gttcccagtc taagtattaa
     9661 tatatcttta ataaggggcc tcctagtggc ccccttcatc tcctagtgac tagaactcac
     9721 ctggccggtc atgtgcgaca ccaccggcag tatgcctagc agaggtacca tcttagtctt
     9781 acactctatc accccaggtc accagcctac agtattaatc tttattaact acatatggac
     9841 tcagggcccc tctcacaatg gttgaggcat cccttgtggt catgcgaaca ccatctagtg
     9901 ccttcagagc aagcactaca actacctcat ctacctccgt taacacttcc tcctatcctc
     9961 aggacattgt tatgataaca tctagtgccg agcatccctg cggtcatgcg aggcaccatg
    10021 catctctaga gcggtgtatt cgatcactac cacttaccct cattctacta taatcttata
    10081 tagtgctctg tagtgcactg tcacttgtgg tcattgtacc tgcggtctag agcacatgtg
    10141 tcttatcata ccattcacct cactatcagt ctctactatt atatactcat atctcaatag
    10201 ggattaagag tagcctatcc atatatctcc agatctattc tggggacact tcccccaggg
    10261 cggcgggcga atagatctat accctccctc accgcaggtt caatgaggag ctgtcagtga
    10321 gtggaatggg ctccaactgt atcgaggaga gcttcttaag tgatccgaga tatgatagtg
    10381 tcggagcaga ataaggatgg ggagatccct gtaagagggg aacccatcta ggtgttaggc
    10441 ttgatcaatc aggatcgacc tgcctccacc agagtacaga ggggcatttc tccactcacc
    10501 ttctacagag ctccatgccc aggttctggt gacctgagtc acgcgataat cccggcatgc
    10561 agcacatggg attacaggct atactaatgg tccgtgagga tagggtatac tctgcaccga
    10621 gtgcctatag catctcatgt tgagaggtag tgagagaggt tatggatgtc ctcagcctcc
    10681 gagtaacaag agcgtcgagg atgagacctc taccctgtgg gttgggcgct gtcatcatgt
    10741 tgctgatgac gtagactcgt ctcactgggg cagagctctc ctcgcaatga gctccacctc
    10801 attgcacact gtctagtagg gtctccacca gagaccctac accccacatg gtacaccccc
    10861 gatcctaaac gagtccatga gggtgaggtg tggagggaac ggggtcgtgg cagaatacct
    10921 aacgtcctca tcatcccaag agggcacccc ctgccccatc tctcgactcc atcctgtggc
    10981 cagttgtttc cactggtctg tgggcacccc ctgggccctc tctgcggtgg accttcatcc
    11041 cgttgagccc gatctcaaca ctactttgca tctccctagc accccctctg gcagttacct
    11101 tatctctatc tctgagtggt ggattccatc atagttggtg acaaccaaca ttcatcactc
    11161 cctctatggg ttgtggcttc atcttgttga cttgctcaac actctcgcaa aacagtcccc
    11221 cttcttctgg cagttaccat attctatttc ttggtgattg tggtgtcatc tccgtagttg
    11281 catcgctcaa cttctcatct ccctcttgag gtggggttga ggaggaactc tcctgttgat
    11341 tccaatcaac tcttctctac atcctcctgg gttgagtgtc accatcgcat tcatgctctg
    11401 tcacaatcct catttcccat ctctgagttg gaggacctcc tcctgttgat ttcaatcacc
    11461 acttcccatt cctattgagg agcaccagtt gttgagtcca tctcaacccc attctcttgg
    11521 gttgtggcac cccctctcag ttgactctac tcaactcatt tcgtcatttg ggttgtggtg
    11581 ttccatcgtt gtgttcaatc acaactttct tcctcaactt gaggtgggtg gtggattctc
    11641 ataactgttg tgttccatca caacacttct ctgcgctcct ctgcgtcggg ctcttctctc
    11701 tgttgagcct gacctcaaca tttcctcact ctcttgggtt gggatacctc tctgttgatt
    11761 tcactcaacc tccttaataa ttgaggtggt ggtggatttc tatcgctgtg tttcgtcaca
    11821 acctctctcc accatctctg ggttggtgat tttcatgatg agcccgatca caatttctct
    11881 tccatctctg ggttgaggat ctccggttga ttccaatcaa catttttcac tcatcactgg
    11941 gttgtaggat cccgtatcgt tgagtctcac ctcaactcta tttcatcttt gagttggtgt
    12001 gtcattctgt agttgatctc tgtcaactct tcatccctcc tggtggtgag ttgcggctct
    12061 cctgattgtg ctccgctcac aatttctcac actctctggg ttgggtgtat tctcgttgtg
    12121 tctcatcaca acattcatct cgtcattggg ttgtatgatc tcatatcgtt gagcctgacc
    12181 tcaacacttt tacaaaaata gtcccccttc tggcagttac cttctctctt cactgagttg
    12241 tggccctctc ccgttggtcc tcaccaactt ctctccctcc tctctctact ttcccctggg
    12301 ggtctccttc gctaaaatcc tccctctctc tctgcaggca gttaccttcc ttctcactga
    12361 ggttgtgggt tactccattc atgtaagtca gtcttctcat ctctctcttg tggtgggtgt
    12421 gaggagaatt cactccgttg agttccatct caactctctt ccctctcctg ggtggtgagt
    12481 gtcattccag tctggtcccc accaacatct cctacctccc tgggttgggg ttacttctag
    12541 cttgactccg cttcaactct cccctctgct cactttcggg ttagtatgaa tgtcatgttg
    12601 tgctctgtca cagcctcacc cctcctgagg tgagttgggg ctactcttag ctgactctgc
    12661 tcagcatttt cttcctctcg atggactggt gtcgttattt cattttatca taatcatagt
    12721 ggcgtcattc gagttgatct ctgtcaaccc tccttttcac ctgggttgtg gtgtcgttat
    12781 cctgttgagt tccatctcaa ctttccatca tcattgaggt ggggttgagg agtttacata
    12841 gttggtctcc accagcgctt cctacactct ctgggttgag ggagcaccgt tgttgagtcc
    12901 catctcaact cttccctcat ctctctggtg gtgggtggtg gagatctcca gttgagtctc
    12961 atctcaacat catcacttcc tcctgggttg tggctctcct ggttgatttc aatcaacctc
    13021 tactccctct ttgagttgga gtttcctctg gttgacctcc gctcaactct cttcctgggt
    13081 ttgggtgatt tcgttgagtt ccattcaact aatttcattc tagttgcatg cctttcagtt
    13141 gactctgctc aactttattt catcataact gaggttgagg acccctgcgt tttgatttca
    13201 atcaacttcc atctcgcccc gtggtggtgg agttacggct cctcatcgtt ggtgtttacc
    13261 aacatttcac tccctctatg ggtggtggag attctcgtat cgttgactcg ctgctcaact
    13321 ctttctacaa aataccctcc ccttctggca gttacctgct ttgatcactg aggtgagttg
    13381 tggatttcca tcgttggtgt taaccaacat tctccactct ctctctgggg ttgcggtgat
    13441 tctgtgtcgt tgaccccgtt cactacttcc actcctccct tctggccgtt ccttccctct
    13501 cccctgtagt cctgggttga attttcatta ttgatttctc cctcactctc tcatcgacgt
    13561 tgcgtgtttc ttctcttcac tgggttgtgg ctatccctga ttgtgcttga tcacaactcc
    13621 gctcactctc tggggttgag gaccctctct cgctgatccc acgtaacact cctttcactc
    13681 tgagtggtgg tgtcattccc ttatctttcc tctctccgtc gtcccagtct acagcccaaa
    13741 acttttctcc tgtagcattt tctctcctct ccccctctct ggtaaaccct ccaaagtaaa
    13801 atccttccct catttcccct cctttcctct ccctctaaca aggcctccca aagccactct
    13861 caccatctcc cgatacaccc cttacgattt tctccaattt tgacaacttt caccccattt
    13921 cacttcaaac catactccac tcatcaccct cctacatttt tttatttttt ttcttattgc
    13981 taaccccctt tgaccgtcta attccacttc aagtgtaatt tttttttatc attctgattt
    14041 ggtgcactcc cctgttgagt tccatctcct ttcatccatc cctgagtggg gtggtggact
    14101 gtctcgagac ccggttgttc accaacattt tcttctctca ttgggtttgg gtgactcctt
    14161 gttgagcttg atctctcaac cttcttcact ctctttgggt tgtgagttcc ctcgttgtgt
    14221 ctcatcacaa cactcccttc cctgggttgg ggctctccat gcattgtgct ctgtcgcagc
    14281 ctctctcttc tctcttggag gtgggtggtg ggagtctcca tcgttgggtt ctgtctcaac
    14341 attcatcact tcccctgggt tgtgggctct ctctcgttga gtctcatctc aacattcatc
    14401 ccatcctgtg gtgggtggtg ggagattttc attattgatt tcttctcact ccctcgcaca
    14461 cggactgttg tccgttgttt ctctcctctc ttgtggtgag ttgtgggatc tctccatcgt
    14521 tggtcccacc aacacttccc tgtcctcact ggggttgtgt acttcccagc tggatcgtgc
    14581 ccaacttgct ttcatctatc ccctgagggt gggggttgtg gacgttccat cgttgtgttt
    14641 cttcacaacc tctcttctct cttgaggtgg gtggtggggg tcctgttgag tttcatcatc
    14701 aacattcacc acttccttat gggttggggt gtctctctgt tgagtttcat ctcagcctaa
    14761 cttcatcact gggttgtggg gctcacgtag ttgtgcccga tcacaactct catctctctc
    14821 tagtggtgag ttgaggattt ctatcgttga ttcccatcaa catttcactc tctctgggtt
    14881 gtggtgattc tgtgtcggtt gagttccatc tcaactttct ctactccttg aggttggtgg
    14941 tggtggtgga gaattccagt tgatctctgt caactcttcc tcactctatg gtggtgggct
    15001 gggtgcttct ctgttgagtt ccatctcaac ctcttctcct ccctgggttg tggattttca
    15061 ttgttgattt caatcaacac tcttcactca tctctgggtt ggggttactc atagttggtg
    15121 acaaccaaca ctccttcctc tctgggttgg tgctcctctc cgttgtgcct gctcacaact
    15181 cttcctctcc tgtggcagtg ggtgttgagg atttctctgg ttgaccctgc tcaacacttt
    15241 ccacactctc ttgagttggg gtgaatttat gttgagcctc gatctcaaca ctcatctctc
    15301 ctgtggtgag ttgtattatt catcgttggt cctcacctaa cactcccatc catccctgag
    15361 ttgtggtgat ccagcaccgt gcgttgactc tgctcaacga tctctcctct ctcctctcac
    15421 ttcggactgg tgcccgttgt ttcttctatt cctacactgg gttgtgccct cctagttggt
    15481 gaccaccaac attcatttct ctaggtggtg agttgtggag ttcacgtagt tgcgtagcca
    15541 actctcatct ctctcttggg tggtgatgtc attccctagt tgatctctgt caactctttt
    15601 cacaaaaata gtccccttct ggcagttacc ttctctcttc actgagttgg gtcctccccg
    15661 ttggtcctca ccaacatttc actctcctcc tcctctctat ccactggggg cctccatccc
    15721 gctaaaatcc actcctcttg ccgtt
//
LOCUS       Eustrongylides_s       17811 bp    DNA     circular INV 01-JAN-1980
DEFINITION  Eustrongylides sp. isolate bc1-4_pool mitochondrial minichromosome,
            complete sequence.
ACCESSION   Eustrongylides_sp_bc14pool_mtDNA_04
VERSION     Eustrongylides_sp_bc14pool_mtDNA_04
KEYWORDS    .
SOURCE      .
  ORGANISM  Eustrongylides sp.
            Eukaryota; Metazoa; Ecdysozoa; Nematoda; Enoplea; Enoplia;
            Dioctophymatida; Dioctophymatidae; Eustrongylides.
FEATURES             Location/Qualifiers
     source          1..17811
                     /organism="Eustrongylides sp."
                     /mol_type="genomic DNA"
                     /isolate="bc1-4_pool"
                     /host="Paramormyrops kingsleyae"
                     /country="Gabon"
                     /collection_date="2019"
                     /organelle="mitochondrion"
     gene            3786..3867
                     /gene="trnP"
     tRNA            3786..3867
                     /product="tRNA-Pro"
     gene            complement(15047..15104)
                     /gene="trnQ"
     tRNA            complement(15047..15104)
                     /product="tRNA-Gln"
     gene            15874..15928
                     /gene="trnH"
     tRNA            15874..15928
                     /product="tRNA-His"
     gene            complement(join(15105..15329,15479..15871))
                     /gene="cox3"
     rep_origin      2430..2462
                     /note="putative mitochondrial control region / origin of
                     replication"
ORIGIN
        1 gtcattcccc aggctgcatc gccaacctca tctccttgga gggtaggctc gaggagaact
       61 cccgctgatc tctggtcaac tccttctctc ctctcctggg ttggtgtgcc atgtcccagt
      121 tgatccccac caacactctc ttctcctccc tgggctgggt gcctctcccg ttgagcttga
      181 tcctcaactt tatctctgtc atcatgggcc gtggtctcct ccccgttggt cctaaccaac
      241 ttctcactct ccctcttctc tacttctctc cctgggggcc ccttcagcta aaatccctcc
      301 ctctcttgca gcagttacct acttatctcc cccttctatc tccccttgca gttaccttcc
      361 ttctcactgg aggttgtggt taccctagtt gcgtagtcaa ctcctcatct ctcttgtggt
      421 gggtgagagg agaatcctca gctgtgtttc gtcacagccc ttcctccctt ccctcttggg
      481 tggtgtcatt ccagttggtc cccaccaaca cttcctacac tcccctgggt tggagttact
      541 tcccagctga ctctgcccca ctctcttctc ttctcactcg ggttggggtg aattcttgtt
      601 gtgctccgtc aaccttctct atctcccctg tggcagtggg ttgtggatct cctcatagtt
      661 ggtgtctacc aacatcctcc actctctctt tgggtggtgg tggattctgt aatcgttgac
      721 tctgcccacc actcctcctc acaaaataat ccctcccctt ctggcagtca cctactgccg
      781 tcattgggtc ggggtgtcat cacgatctgt gcgtctgcac acaacttctt ccctcttgag
      841 gtgggttgtg gtgttctcta tcgttgtgtt caatcacaac ctcatttcat ctctgagttg
      901 agaggacctc ccctgctgat ttaatcccaa cacgtcctca ctctctctgg gttgaggtag
      961 gcattctgct gtgctctgtc acaacctctc tccctcttga ggtgagtcga gggtccattg
     1021 cagttgatct ctgctcaaca ttttctcttc ctctcctcct cgctgacgga ctgttgctcg
     1081 ttatttcccc attccttatc agtaactggg tggtatgcct atctccagct gatctcacgt
     1141 cactcctttc tcactctgga gttgtggtgt cgttatcctg ttgagttcca tctcaatctc
     1201 ttccatcatc actgaggtgg ggctgaggag tttttcatgg ttagctggtc tccaccacca
     1261 tcctacactc tgctgaggtt gagagcaact gctgctgagt cccatctcaa ctcttcccct
     1321 catctctgct ggtggtgtgt gacatcctcc ggaagttgag tctcatctca ccattcatca
     1381 ctccctcttg ctgtgagcct tctctggctg atttcaatca accccactca ctttcttctc
     1441 tgagttggag ttctctctgg ctggacccct gcctcaactc tcttctcccc cttggggcct
     1501 gggtgatttc ctggttagag ttccatcctc aacctaattt catttcctga gctgcgggtt
     1561 gtcagctgat tctgggtcaa ctttatttca ctgcacaact ggaggctaga ggaccctcct
     1621 tgctgagccc caatcaactc tcatctcgcc cccgtggtgg tgagttgtgg cccctcatcg
     1681 ttgtgtgtgt ttaccaacat ttcactccca tgggtggtgg agattccgca ctgctggact
     1741 ccgtctgcaa tccccttttc acaaaaatac tcccctcccc ttctggcagc cacctacttt
     1801 gatcactgag gtgagttgtg ggatttgcat cacagtgcta accaacattc tccactcctc
     1861 tcttggcggt gattctgtgt cgctgaccct cgttcaacac tctctcacaa aaacactcct
     1921 cccttctggt caggtctcct tcccctctct cccgcggccc tgggttggag attttcatgg
     1981 ttgatttcct ccctcactct ctcgctacgg actgttgtcg ttgttttctc tctcttctca
     2041 ctgggttgtg gctatccctg attgtgcttg atcacaactt cactccttct gggttgagga
     2101 cctctgctcg atcctgatct gccactgtct acttcctcac ctgatggtag gtagtcagtc
     2161 ctctcatctt tcctctctcc tcttcccggg gtctcaacag cccaaaactt ttctcccctg
     2221 tgagcatttt ctcctctcct tccctctctg gtaaacctcc aaagtaaaat ccctccctca
     2281 tttcccctcc tttttctctc caacaagcct cccaaagctc accatcactc aatcaccgca
     2341 tacaccccct tggcgatctc tccaattttg acaactttca cccccattct cactgggaaa
     2401 accatgtctc ccactcatca ccctcctaca tttttttttt attttttttc ttttttactt
     2461 taaccccttt accacccaat tttacttaaa attaattttt tttatcattt tgggttggtg
     2521 cactcccttg ttgagttcca tctcaacttt catctatccc tgaggtgggg ttgtgggatt
     2581 ttcttccagc tggcgttcac caacactttc ttctcccact gggtttgggt gatctccttt
     2641 gttgagcttg atctcctcaa ccttcttcac tctcttgggt tgtgggttcc ctcaagttgt
     2701 gtgtctcatc acaacactcc ttccctgggt tagctctcca tgattgtgcc tctgtcacaa
     2761 cctcttctct cttgaggtgg gcggtggagt tccatcgttg agtttatcct taacattcat
     2821 caccccctgg gttggggcct tctcgttgtg tccccaccaa acattcatct catccccgtg
     2881 gtgggttgtg gagattttca ttattggatt tcttttcctc actccctctc gccatggact
     2941 gttgtcgttg tttctctcct ctctgtggtg agttgtggat ctccatcgtt ggtcccacca
     3001 acacttccct gctcactgag gttgtggcta ctctcagttg accctgctca aatctcatct
     3061 atccctgagg gttgtggtgt tccatcgttg tgttccatcc acaacactct cttctctctt
     3121 gaggtgggtg gtggggactc cagttgattt catctcaaca ttcaccactt ccttatgggt
     3181 tgaggtgtct ctctgttgag atttcatctc aactcttcat ctaggttgtg gggctcacaa
     3241 agataaagcc cgatcacaac tctcatctct ctagtgggta cgggattgat ttctatccgt
     3301 tgattcccat caacatttcc tctctctatg ggttgtgagt gattctgtat cgatgggatt
     3361 ccatctcaac tttctctact ccttgaggtt ggtggtagtg ggagaattcc agttgatctc
     3421 tgtcaaccct tctctcactc tatggtggta ggtttggggt gtttctctgt tgagtttcca
     3481 tctcaacctc tcttctcctc cctgggaaga ggattttcat tgttgatttc aatcaacact
     3541 cttcactcat ctctgggttg gggttactca tagttggtga caaaaacctc cttccctccc
     3601 ctgctgtgcc tcctgctgga ggagggtaaa agaggtcaaa aagactagca aggacaagag
     3661 gaagagggga agggtgcagg aagaggacca tagagctgac aagatagagg agatcagtag
     3721 caccaaagaa gataatatca ctgtcactca tggggaggag tagctcaaaa gtagtttgat
     3781 catatcctta cttagtttat actaaaatgc aggtttgtgg gtacctgaga agtgataagg
     3841 ttaaggggga ctatttttta gtgagggcta ggggccctgt ttaaaaatta tgggggtggt
     3901 ggtgaggtgc accatcactg ggggaggggg tcccatgccc gcctctttat aaaagattaa
     3961 tactgtgggt gtaggtggct ccacggggag ggttacgcca ctagatgggg ggcccctgag
     4021 tcccctatta tagatattat tatttctgag agttacggga caagataagt gggtgtgata
     4081 gcggttagag ggatgcacct gctctgagga tgcatgggtg atgtcgcatg accacaaggg
     4141 gatgttccat cactagaggg gtcccatgcc ccctcttatt aaagaagaaa agaaatgaag
     4201 tagtggtgag ggggtggctg cgttggggga ctacgccact gggggtagga gaggggtgag
     4261 tggagtatgg tttgaagtga aatggggtga aagttgtcaa aaatggggaa aagcgtaagg
     4321 gggtgtatca ggtgattggt gatgagtggc tttgggaggc ttgttagagg ggagagaaaa
     4381 aggaggggaa atgaggggag gattttactt tggagggttt accagagagg ggggagagga
     4441 gagaaaatgc tcacagggga gaaaagtttt gggctgtgag accccgggag aggagagagg
     4501 aaagataagg gaatgacacc acaactcaga gtgagaaagg agtgttgaca gaggtcaacc
     4561 atgaaaatca ccaactccac cacccaggga ggagatgaaa caactgcagc atgaccgtaa
     4621 cgtgaggagt gagaagaaat caataatgaa aatcaccacc ccaccacggg atgagatgaa
     4681 tgttgtgatg agacacaacg atgaggggcc acaacccaag agagtgatga ggagaaacaa
     4741 cgacagcagt ccgtagcgag agagagtgag aagaaatcaa taatgaaaat ctccaaccca
     4801 gccctgggga tggaagagaa ataactgcag catgaccgta acgtgaggga gtgcagggaa
     4861 atgttgatag agatcaacga tgcagaatca ccacaaccca ctgagatgaa attaagttgt
     4921 gattgaacac aacagagaat cgccacaact cagggatgga aatagagttg agatgggact
     4981 caacaatgaa aatccgcaac tcaccccgat ggcgagatga agttgtgaca gagcacaacg
     5041 agggtactcc accactcacc tcaattatta agaaaggttg attgaaatca acagagaggt
     5101 gccccaaccc aaagagagat gagaagattg tgacggaaca caatcatgat gacaccccaa
     5161 cccaatgacg gaggtaggta actgcaaggg gagatacaaa ggggaagata agtaggtaac
     5221 tgcaagggag aggtgggttt tggcgaagga gacccccatt gagtagagag gagggaggag
     5281 tgaagagaag ttggtgagga ccaacggtag gaatccacaa ctcagtgaag agagaaggta
     5341 actgccagaa ggggaggagt attttttgtg aaaagagttg aacgatgtca acgatagaaa
     5401 tcctcaactc accaccagag agagagagaa acaacgacac cagtccgtag cgagagggga
     5461 gtgagatgaa ttaaatttta gtgagaggcc acaacccaaa gaggagtgag gaaaagttgt
     5521 gactgagaca caatcacgga gagctccaac ccagagagga gtaaggagtg ttggttgtca
     5581 ccaactagga ggatccacaa cccagagatg aaaatagagt tgagtgaagt caacagaaat
     5641 tctcctcaac cccacctcaa gggagatgag agttgactac gcaactacgg aatgacacca
     5701 ccacccagag gggagagagt tgagatggaa ctcaacgaga attctcctca accccacctc
     5761 aagaggaaga gaaattgtga cagagcacaa tcacagagag caccaaccca gagagggagg
     5821 agagagttga gatgagactc aacgatgaga agccaccacc cagagagagt agggagggtt
     5881 gagtgagatc aacgatggag gtccacaacc cagaggagga gtgaagaaag ttgagatgaa
     5941 actcaactgg agatctccac aacccaatga caaaatgaag ttgagatgga actcaacgat
     6001 gagaagccac aacccaagag agtgtaagaa atgttggtga ggaccaacag aagttctcct
     6061 ccactcacca ccagaaaagg ataagagttg actacgcaac tacagaatga caccaccacc
     6121 cagagaggag gagagagagt tgagatggaa ctcaacgaga attctccctc aaccccacct
     6181 caatgacagg atgaagttgt gattgaacac aacgatggaa cgccacaacc cagttatgat
     6241 aaaatgaaat aacgacggca gaccgtagcg tgagggagta ggaagaaagt tgagatggaa
     6301 ctcaacgatg gaaatccaca acccacttag atgaataaaa gttgtgatca ggcacaacag
     6361 agaatcacca caacccaagg gagtacagaa aatgttggtg aggaccaaca gaagttctct
     6421 ctcaacccca cctcaatgat gaaagcaggt tgtgattgaa cacaactgaa gatcaccacc
     6481 accccacctc aagagggaag agaaattgtg acagagcaca atcatggtga caccccaacc
     6541 cgatgaagac agaaagttgt gattgaacac aacagagaat caccacaacc caatgacaaa
     6601 atgaagttga gatgggactc aacaggaatt ctccacaacc cagagtgaga aagaagtgtt
     6661 gaggtgggac tcaacagaga aaatctccac aaccccaccc tcaatgacag gatgaagttg
     6721 tgattgaaca caactggaat tctccacaac ccacctcaag agagaagaga agttgagatg
     6781 gaactcaacg atggtactcc tcaaccccac cacccggaga tagaatatgg tgactgccag
     6841 aaggggaggg attatttttt gtaaaagagt tgagtgaagt caaccagaga gagccacaac
     6901 ccaccaccca gagagagaga ggagagattg tgatgagaca caacgataga aatccacaac
     6961 cccactgccc aagagagatg agaagagaaa gttgagatgg aactcaacga tggaggtccc
     7021 caacccaggg aggagaagag agtgttgatg gggatcaact ggaatgacac caccaaccca
     7081 ggagaggaga gaagagttga cagagatcaa cgggagttct cctcaacccc acctcaaggg
     7141 agatgagagt tggcgatgca actagggaat gacaccacca cccagagaga gtgaggaggg
     7201 ttgattgaaa tcaaccatga aaatcaccaa ctcaccacag gagaggagat gaagttgtga
     7261 tgagacacaa tcaggaagag caccaactca ccgcgagaga ggagagaaac aacgacacca
     7321 gtcctagcga gagagagtga ggaaaagttg tgacagagca caatcgggaa aatcaccacc
     7381 ccagggccac aggggagaga gggaagagtt ggtgaggacc aactaggagg agcaccaacc
     7441 cacctcaatg atgaagagag gttgtgacag aacacaacaa agattctcca caaccccacc
     7501 tcaatgaaga tggaaagttg agatgaaact caacgatgga gatccccaac ccaggagagg
     7561 aaattaggtt gagagcgagc tcagcagaga gtcgccacca ctcaccacag taacggaata
     7621 aggttgagat gagactcaac agaagttctc cccaactcaa tgacggaatg gaggtaacgg
     7681 caagagagga gtggatttta gcgatggagg cccccagtgg atagagagag gagggagagt
     7741 gaaatgttgg tgaggaccaa cggggaggat ccacaactca gtgaagagag aaggtaactg
     7801 ccagaagggg gactattttg tgaaaagagt tgacagagat caactaggga atgacgccac
     7861 cacccaagag agagatgaga gttggctacg caaccacgtg aactccacaa ctcaccacct
     7921 agagaaatga atgttggtgg tcaccaacta ggagaggcca caacccagtg agaagagaag
     7981 aaacaacgac accagtccta gcgagaggag agaagagaaa atgttgagcg gagtcaacga
     8041 tacgggatca ccacaactca gggatggatg ggagtgttgg tgaggaccaa cgatgaatag
     8101 ccacaactca ccacaggaga gagatgagtg ttgagatcga gctcaacata aattcacccc
     8161 aactcaagag agtgtggaaa gtgttgagcg gggtcaacca gagaaatcct caaccccact
     8221 gccacaggag agggaagagt tgtgagcgag cacaacgaga gagagcacca acccagagag
     8281 ggaaggagtg ttggttgtca ccaactatga gtaaccccaa cccagagatg agtgaagagt
     8341 gttgattgaa atcaacaatg aaaatccaca acccagggag gagaagagag gttgagatgg
     8401 aactcaacag agaaacaccc caacccacca ccatagagtg agagaagagt tgacagagat
     8461 caactggaat tctccaccac caccaccaac ctcaaggagt agagagttga gatggaactc
     8521 aacgacacag aatcaccaca acccatagag agtgaaatgt tgatgggaat caacgataga
     8581 aatcctcaac tcaccactag agagatgaga gttgtgatcg ggcacaacta cgtgagcccc
     8641 acaacctggc gagtgatgaa gttaggttga gatgaaactc aacagagaga cacctcaacc
     8701 cataaggaag tgatgaatgt tgagatgaaa ctcaactgga gccccaccac ccacctcaag
     8761 agagaggaga ggttgtgatg aacacaacga tggaacacca cagccccacc tcagggatgg
     8821 atgaaagttg agcagggtca actgagagta gccacaacct ccagtgagca gggaagtgtt
     8881 ggtgggacca acgatggagg atccacaact caccacaaga gaggagagaa acaacgacaa
     8941 cggtccgtgc gagaggggag tgaggaagaa atcaataatg aaaatctcca ccacccacca
     9001 cgggatgaga tgaatgctga ggatgagact caacttgaga gagagtctcc aacccagggg
     9061 ggaggatgaa tgttgagata aaacctcaac gatggaactc caccacccac ctccaagaga
     9121 gaagagaggc tgtgacagag cacaatcatg gaggccccaa cccaggggaa gggagtgttg
     9181 tgatgagaca caacgaggga acccacaacc caagagggag aaggttgaga tcaagctcaa
     9241 caaggagtca cccaaaccca atgagagaag aaagtgttgg tgaacaccaa ctgggagaaa
     9301 atccacaacc ccacctcagg gatagatgaa agttgagatg gaactcaaca gggagtgcac
     9361 caacccaaaa tgataaaaaa aattaacttt aagtaaaatt gggtggtaaa ggggttaaaa
     9421 gtaaagaaaa aaaaaataaa aaaatgtagg agggtgatga gtggagtatg gtttgaagtg
     9481 aaatggggtg aaagttgtca aaattggaga aaatcgtaag ggggtgtatc ggtgatatgg
     9541 tgatgagtgg ctttgggagg cttgttagag gggagagaaa aaggagggga aatgagggga
     9601 ggattttact ttggagggtt taccagagag gggggagaga ggagagaaaa tgctcacagg
     9661 ggagaaaagt tttgggctgt gagaccccgg gagaggagag aggaaagata agggaatgac
     9721 accacaactc agagtgagaa aaggagtgtt gagtgggatc aacgagagag gtccctcaac
     9781 ccagagaagg agtgaagttg tgatcaagca caatcaggga tagccacaac ccagtgagaa
     9841 gagaagaaac aacgacaaca gtccgtagcg agagagagtg aggagaaatc aataatgaaa
     9901 atctccaacc cagggccaca ggggagagag ggaaggagac ggccagaagg gaggagtgtt
     9961 tttgtgagag agtgttgaac ggggtcaacg acacagaatc accacacacc cagagagagt
    10021 ggagaatgtt ggttaacacc aacgatggaa atccacaact cacctcagtg atcaaagtag
    10081 gtaactgcca gaaggggagg agtatttttg tgaaaagagt tgagcggagt caacgatacg
    10141 gaatctccac cacccataga gggaggaaat gttggtaaac accaacgatg aggggccaca
    10201 actcaccacc acgggggcga gatgagagct gattgaaatc aacaagagag gtcctcaacc
    10261 tcagttatga tgaaataaag ttgagcagag tcaactgaaa gtagccacaa ctcagaaatg
    10321 aaattaggtt gagatggaac tcaacaggaa atcacccaaa cccaggggga gaagagagct
    10381 gagcggggtc aaccagagag aactccaact caaagagaaa gtgagtaggg ttgattgaaa
    10441 tcaaccagag agagccacaa cccaagaggg agtgatgaat gttgagatga gactcaactg
    10501 gagatctcca ccacccacca ccagagagat gagggaagag ttgagatggg actcaacaac
    10561 ggtgctcctc aacccaagag agtgtaggga agtgttggtg gagaccaact atgtaaactc
    10621 ctcaacccca cctcaatgaa gatggaaagt tgagatggaa ctcaacagga taacgacacc
    10681 acaacccaga gtgagaaagg agggttgaca gagatcaact ggaatgacgc caccacccag
    10741 ttatgataaa atgagaataa cgacaccagt ccgtagcgag aggagagaag agaaaatgtt
    10801 gagcagagtc aactaagagt agccccaact cacctcaaga ggaagagagg ttgtgacaga
    10861 gcacaacaag aattcaccct caacccagga gagtgaaagt gttgaattaa atcaacaggg
    10921 aggtccccaa cccagagatg aaatgaggta tagtgattga gcacaacgat agaacaccac
    10981 aacccacctc aacgagggga agagaagttg tgcagagcac aatcatgatg acaccccaac
    11041 ccaatgacga gattaggtga ctccacaagg gagggattat tttttgtaaa agagtgttga
    11101 gcggagtcaa cgatacagaa tccaccacca cccaagagag gaagggagaa tgttggcaga
    11161 caccaactat gagaatccac taatccactg ccacaggagg agatgagaag attgtgacgg
    11221 agcacaacaa gagagttcac cccaccccag tgagaagaga agagagttga gcagagtcaa
    11281 ctagaagaac cccaacccag gggagttagg aagtgttggt ggggaccaac tggaatgaca
    11341 ctaccaccca agagagggag gaaagttgtg acgaaacaca acgaggattc tcctccaccc
    11401 caccacaaga gagagatgag agttgactac gcaactagga gtaaccacaa cccagtagag
    11461 aaggataggt gactgcaaca ggagaaggac gataagtcag gtaactgcaa gagagtgtgg
    11521 atgggacgtc gacgagatgg agcaccatcc aggggaaagt agagaagagt ggagagtgaa
    11581 agttggttag accaacgggg aggggccaca acccaatgac gagataaagt tgagatgcag
    11641 ctcaacggga gagcaccagc ccagaggagg agaagagagt gttgatgcgg gatcaactgg
    11701 aatgacagca ccaacccagg agaggagaga agagttgaca gagatcaacg ggagttctcc
    11761 tcaaccccac ctcaagggag atgagagttg gcgatgcaac tagggaatga caccaccacc
    11821 cagagagtga gaggaggttg acggagatca acgatgagaa tccacaactc agggatggag
    11881 atgagaggag tgttggttgt caccaacgat gagaggccac aactccacca ccagagacgg
    11941 aggaagtgtt gagatgaaac tcaacagaga aaatctcctc aaccccaccc tcaagggaga
    12001 tgagagttga ctacgcaact acagaatgac gccaccaccc agagatagaa tatggtgact
    12061 gccagaagga ggaggggctg ttttggagag agtgttgagg tgggactcaa caagaggtcg
    12121 ccacaaccca tagagggagt gatgaatgtt gaaactggag agatcaatca gaacgaataa
    12181 ggtagctgcc agaggagtgc aggggaagtg gaaggagtgt tgagatgggg atcaacggga
    12241 tgaaggtcca ccgcagaggg ggcccagggg tgcccacaga ccagtggaaa caactgccac
    12301 aggatggagt cgagagatgg gggcaggggg tgccctcttg ggatgatgag gacgttaggt
    12361 attctaccac gctgaccccg ttccctcacc cacacctcac cctcatggac tcgtttagga
    12421 tcggggtgat accattgggg tgtagggtct ctggtggaga ccctacttat agagtgcgtg
    12481 taatgaggtg gagctcatta cgaggagagc tctgccccag tggtagacga gtctacgtca
    12541 tcagcaacat gatgacagcg cccaacccac acggggtaga ggtctcatcc tcgacgctct
    12601 tgttactcgg aggctgtaag agggaaatcc ataacctctc ccttacctct caacatgaga
    12661 tgctataggg cactcggtta gagtataccc tatcctcacg gaccattagt atagcctgta
    12721 atccctgtgc tgcatgccgg gattatcgtt atgactcagg tcaccagaac ctgggcatga
    12781 gctctgtaga aggtgagtgg agaaaacctg cctgtactct ggtggaggca aggtgcgatc
    12841 ctgattgatc aaagcctaac acctagatgg gttcccctct tacagggatc tccccatcct
    12901 tattctgctc cggcttatca tatctcggat caccttaaga agctctcctc cgatacagtt
    12961 ggagccttac tctcactcac ctgacagctc ctcattagaa cctgcggtga ggagggtata
    13021 gatctattcc tgcccgccgc cctggggagg tgtccccaga atagatctgg agatagatag
    13081 atagggtacc cttagtccct attagagata gagatataga ttagttaact gaatagtgag
    13141 agtagtgata gatagagatg tgctcgttct agagatacat gggcagtgtc aagacctcaa
    13201 ggtgatgact ccgatagccc tgagtcctaa gagatattat tattatgact taaagatggg
    13261 cagggacata tatggttaag tgagagtaga tgtgacaata gtgtctagag atactgtggc
    13321 tccacatgac cccatagagg gatccgcatt aggtagatta agactaagag acatgaggac
    13381 cagtgcagtg gttgtagtgc tgcaactgct ctgagatgaa gattattaat gtagaatgat
    13441 cttaggggta ggaggattat gtattaagac tgggagtaga gatgaggata gtgggggatg
    13501 atgaagatag ctatgctctg aaggcacatg gtagtgttcg catgaccaca agggatgctc
    13561 aactacagga tgaggggccc ctgagtcccc ttaatatata tattatgata cttagaactg
    13621 agtgtaatgg tagcagagtg agtagtgatg gtacacctgc taggtgatac cgtggctcca
    13681 catgaccgca agagatgatt ccgccactgg gatggggaca tagaggcccc ttattaataa
    13741 tatagaaact aaactgggaa tgggagtagt ggtggcatgg ggagtgatgg ggcgcaggtt
    13801 tgatgtttac ctgcttcact cactataggg tatatagata atagatagag atagtataga
    13861 gatataatga tagtaaccat acaatatgat aaggtatatg ataacataga tgatacccat
    13921 agggatcata tacacttgac tcatatgaga gagtgctctc atagatgaga tcatataatg
    13981 tctataccct ccctcctacc ctagtgtaga tgatgtgtat catcatacac taccaccata
    14041 tagacatcca ccaccacacc aggtataaga agaccacata tggagccaca tatagtaaag
    14101 gtaggccccc tatatatata tctttttttg gttgggctcc tctgcgtctt cctgggagtc
    14161 tattaagaat aggacataac ctagtctaga aagggtttaa agtgaggatt gagatcctga
    14221 ctttagagtc cttgatagag gttggtttgc atggttgtcg gacaacgaga ggctcgcata
    14281 aacagggacc atacctgatt caatgcacca ctgcgtatga gggtcaaggt ccggttctct
    14341 cgccctatgt accatgcgct tatctcgatt ggaggggata atgagtcctc tcctcttggt
    14401 acgcttgttc cttgcgtaat ggcgctgaac tgagtatgag ggctcaggac acctcgccac
    14461 gagatgaatg cgtcttcttt tactcccacg atcgaaaaga attccaggta ccggagttta
    14521 ggtgacaggt gagacctccc tgactgtaca ggggtgggtg gatagaatac agacttctgc
    14581 tttgagcagt gctccctatt ggaagggcgg gaatgatcag ccactttggc cttaactgaa
    14641 tcaactgtat tcaccattta tagtccaagg gcatcatctt gatcagagcg gtgttttagg
    14701 ctctgatgat gggcacaatg ggggtcactg cgaagagtga gggaggtctc ctactacggg
    14761 gggtagtaga ctcgggtaat ccatcctggg ttctagtttc acgtctcagt taagccgtcg
    14821 tcgcacttac catgatggta tggtggagga agtgggacac ttcactctct catagcaaac
    14881 atcatgacag ctttgggtat gccacttggt gtggtatacc catgcctagt aaggtgtgcc
    14941 taggctacca tagttctggt agaatgggtt gagttagtgt taacttatct acacctggta
    15001 ggggaggatt gggaatcctg gtcacctggg ggtgaggggt gtagatttgc attgatatct
    15061 ttagagatca aaactctatg tgccaggggt gtcacttaaa tgcactaagt gcctcagcag
    15121 tagattaggg tgtataggag tagtcagatg gcatcgacga agtgtcagta ccatactgag
    15181 agggtgaagg atagagatgt taagaggtcg tagtggttta ggatgaagcg gaggagggag
    15241 tagaggagaa agagagttcc tagtaagaca tgaaggccat ggaagcctgt tgaggtgaag
    15301 aatactgagc cgtagatacc tgaggtaatg gtgtaggaga ggtggtagta ttctaagagt
    15361 tggaggagga ggaatgacag tcctaagagg atggtgagca agagtcatga gagggaggtg
    15421 aggaagtagt ttaagttaag gtagttatga gaaagagtta gggtgactct tgataggact
    15481 agaaggaggg tgttaagtag gggagagagg ttgagtcagg cactagaatg cctttagggg
    15541 gtcagagatt gtattcaggg acgagggagg aggagagata gactcagaag aaagctagga
    15601 agaagaatgc ctcgccgagg aggaagagga tgaagcctag cttagagtct atgtcgtgag
    15661 ggaggaggga aagggataag gaagtctcac gggagaggtc tcgttggagg agggtaaaag
    15721 aggttaaaaa gactagtaag gataagagga agaggggaag ggtgtaggaa gaggaccata
    15781 gagctgacaa gatagaggag atcagtagca ccaaagaaga taatatcact gtcactcatg
    15841 gggaggagta gctcaaaagt agtttgatca tatccttact tagtttatac taaaatgcag
    15901 gtttgtggta cctgagaagt gataaggtta agggggacta ttttttagtg agggctaggg
    15961 gccctgttta aaaattatgg gggtggtggt gaggtgcacc atcactgggg gaggggtccc
    16021 atgcccgcct ctttataaaa gattaatact gtgtggtgta ggtggctcca cggggagggt
    16081 tacgccacta gatgaggggc ccctgagtcc cctattatag atattattat ttctgagagt
    16141 tacgggacaa gataagtggg tgtgatagcg gttagaggga tgcacctgct ctgaggatgc
    16201 atgggtgatg tcgcatgacc acaaggggat gttccatcac tagaggggtc ccatgcccct
    16261 cttattaaag aagaaaagaa atgaagtagt ggtgaggggt ggctgcgttg ggggactacg
    16321 ccactggggg taggagaggg gtgagtggag tatggtttga agtgaaatgg ggtgaaagtt
    16381 gtcaaaaatg gggaaaagcg taagggggtg tatcagtgat tggtgatgag tggctttggg
    16441 aggcttgtta gaggggagag aaaaaggagg ggaaatgagg ggaggatttt actttggagg
    16501 gtttaccaga gaggggagag gagagaaaat gctcacaggg gagaaaagtt ttgggctgtg
    16561 agaccccggg agaggagaga ggaaagataa gggaatgaca ccacaactca gagtgagaaa
    16621 ggagtgttga cagaggtcaa ccatgaaaat caccaactcc accacccagg gaggagatga
    16681 aataactgca gcatgaccgt aacgtgagga gtgagaagaa atcaataatg aaaatcacca
    16741 ccccaccacg ggatgagatg aatgttgtga tgagacacaa cggtgagggg ccacaaccca
    16801 gtgagaggga gaggaggaga cggccagaag gggaaggtac aaggggggat aagtaggtaa
    16861 ctgcaaggga gagagttggg ttttaaggca ggagaccccc gggggatagt agagaagagg
    16921 gagggggagt gaagagtgaa agttggtggg gaggaccaac gagggaggat ccacaacccg
    16981 agagagagaa aggtgttgat gggaatcaat aacgatacgg agaaggccac aacccagtgg
    17041 atggaggatg agtgttgatg gggatcaact acaacgacac accaaaccca aagatggagg
    17101 gagagttgag gtcgaggctc agcggataca gaatcacccc aacccaagag gggatgagaa
    17161 gagagttgga ggaggtcaac tggaattctc cacaacccag tgagtgaaga gaggttgtga
    17221 tgggacacaa cagaggtcct ccccgaactg gaagagagag atgaaaagct ggtggacacc
    17281 aaatccagag aaaaatcacc aactcacccc gagagaagag tgcagttgtg agcgagcaca
    17341 acgaggaaag gaagcaccac aacccagtga agaaatgaag agggttgatt gaaggatcca
    17401 accagagaaa atcctcaacc caagagagag tggagaatgt tggtagacac caactacgta
    17461 aacccacaca acccaatgac gaaattaggg taactgccat ggggggacta tttttgtaaa
    17521 agagtgttga ggctggagtc aacgtggatg agatcaccac aacccaatga cagcgatgaa
    17581 tgttgatggg aatcaaccat gaaaatcacc aacccacctc agtgatgaga ggaggtaact
    17641 gccagaaggg gggactattt tgtgagaaag agttgaggtt gaactcaacg atacgagatc
    17701 accacaaccc actgagaata aagagaggtc gagatgaaac tcaacagaga ggtgccaacc
    17761 cagagagaga tgagagagtt gagataaaaa actcagcgac acagaatcgc c
//
LOCUS       Eustrongylides_s        4004 bp    DNA     circular INV 01-JAN-1980
DEFINITION  Eustrongylides sp. isolate bc1-4_pool mitochondrial minichromosome,
            complete sequence.
ACCESSION   Eustrongylides_sp_bc14pool_mtDNA_05
VERSION     Eustrongylides_sp_bc14pool_mtDNA_05
KEYWORDS    .
SOURCE      .
  ORGANISM  Eustrongylides sp.
            Eukaryota; Metazoa; Ecdysozoa; Nematoda; Enoplea; Enoplia;
            Dioctophymatida; Dioctophymatidae; Eustrongylides.
FEATURES             Location/Qualifiers
     source          1..4004
                     /organism="Eustrongylides sp."
                     /mol_type="genomic DNA"
                     /isolate="bc1-4_pool"
                     /host="Paramormyrops kingsleyae"
                     /country="Gabon"
                     /collection_date="2019"
                     /organelle="mitochondrion"
     gene            complement(join(2853..3026,3139..3528))
                     /gene="cytb"
     CDS             complement(join(2853..3026,3139..3528))
                     /product="cytochrome b"
                     /codon_start=1
                     /transl_table=5
                     /protein_id="gnl|bc14pool|cytb_mtDNA_05"
ORIGIN
        1 agtgtgctgg ttcttctcgg atggtgttta acctcgattc cgtttgtagt cgtctgtgtt
       61 tcgcatttat cattgagcag caccgttttc gtgcataccg cttcagtgga gctcattacg
      121 aggagagctc tgccccagtg gtagacgagt ctacgtcatc agcaacatga tgacagcgcc
      181 caacccacac ggggtagagg tctcatcctc gacattcttc ttgttactcg gaggctgtaa
      241 gagggaaatc cataacctct cccttacctc tcaacatgag atgctatagg gcactcggtt
      301 agagtatacc ctatcctcac ggaccattag tatagcctgt aatccctgtg ctgcatgccg
      361 ggattatcgt tatgactcag gtcaccagaa cctgggcatg agctctgtag aaggtgagtg
      421 gagaaaacct gcctgtactc tggtggaggc aaggtgcgat cctgattgat caaaagccta
      481 acacctagat gggttcccct cttacaggga tctccccatc cttattctgc tccggcttat
      541 catatctcgg atcaccttaa gaagctctcc tccgatacag ttggagccct actcactcac
      601 ctgacagctc ctcattagaa cctgcggtga ggagggcata gatctattcc gcccgccgcc
      661 ctggggaagt gtccccagaa tagatctgga gatagataga tagggtaccc ttagtcccta
      721 ttagagatag agatatagat tagctaactt agtagtagag tagtgacagt agagatatgt
      781 gcttactcgt gaagacacat gggtagtctc taagaccaca tgggatgatc cgactactag
      841 gagagagagc cccttagtcc cctttattag tagtagattg atacttagtg gcaggagggg
      901 tgacaggcaa gtggtaatga gaagtgacgg tatgctttgc tctgaaggca ctggatggtg
      961 ttcgcatgac cacagaggga tgctcaacca tattgtagag agggcccctg agtcccttat
     1021 taataaagat taatacttaa taccggtatt gacggaatgg tgagtgtaag agtgaagatt
     1081 agtacctctc tgaggctact gggtgatgtc gcatgaccgc cagggatgtt ccatcactta
     1141 ggagagaagg ggccccttag tccccttata gattattatt aaaactaagg gaatgtagcg
     1201 agtataactg gatgaggtag tggtgatggt accctgctag ggataccgtg gctccacatg
     1261 accgtaagag atgattccgc cactgggatg ggggctagga ggcccctatt aatactatag
     1321 aaacttaaac tgggaatggg agtagtggtg gcatgagagt gatggggcgc aggtctggtg
     1381 tttacctagc ttcatcactg atagaggtat atagataata gtatagagat agtatagtga
     1441 tatagataga gtagtgacca tacaatatga taaggtatat gataacatag atgataccca
     1501 tagggatcat atacacttga ctcatatgag aggtgctctc atagatgaga tcatataatg
     1561 tctataccac tccctcctac cctagtgtag atgatgtgta tcatcataca ctaccaccat
     1621 atagacatcc accaccacac cagtataaga ataccatata tgatgcccac catatagtaa
     1681 aggtaggccc cctatatata tatctttttt tttggttggg ctcctctgcg tcttcctggg
     1741 agtcctatta agaataggac ataacctagt ctagaaaggg tttaaagtga ggattgagat
     1801 cctgacttta gagtccttga tagaggttgg tttgcatggt tgtcggacaa cgagaggctc
     1861 gcataaacag ggaccatacc tgattcaatg caccactgcg tatgagggtc aaggtccggt
     1921 tctctcgccc tatgtaccat gcgcttatct cgattggagg ggataatgag tcctctcctc
     1981 ttggtacgct tgttccttgc gtaatggcgc tgaactgagt atgagggctc aggacacctc
     2041 gccacgagat gaatgcgtct tcttttactc cccacgatcg aaaagaattc caggtaccgg
     2101 agtttaggtg acaggtgaga cctccctgac tgtacagggg tgggtggata gaatacagac
     2161 ttctgctttg agcagtgctc cctattggaa gggcgggaat gatcagccac tttggcctta
     2221 actgaatcaa ctgtattcac catttatagt ccaagggcat catcttgatc agagcggtgt
     2281 tttaggctct gatgatgggc acaatggggg tcactgcgaa gagtgaggga ggtctcctac
     2341 tacggggggt agtagactcg ggtaatccat cctgggttct agtttcacgt ctcggttaag
     2401 ccgtcgtcac ttaccatgat ggtatggtgg aggaagtggg acacttcact ctctcatagc
     2461 aaacatcatg acagctttgg gtatgccact tggtgtggta tacccatgcc tagtgggtgt
     2521 gcctaggcta ccatagttct ggtagaatgg gttgagttag tgttaactta tctacacctg
     2581 gtagggagga ttgggaatcc tggtcacctg ggggtgaggg gtgtagatgg gggactgttt
     2641 tgtactaaat ggttagagag gttagggtta gagtgagaag tcatattaat agaaatcaga
     2701 agtagaagga gtagaggagg tatcagccta gggagagtag gcggtgtctg ctgagccact
     2761 ggctactcag cctaggagga agattaaaag ggtaaagaga ataattatga ggcggtgggg
     2821 gagagtgggg ataggagttt taaagagaag gatgggaggg taaggagtat aagaactcct
     2881 attagtatag agattaaccc tcctagttta gttgttctac ttcggaggag ggagtagaga
     2941 gggaggaagt atcactctgg ttggattagg agggggagga gaggggattg gagtgaatga
     3001 agttctctgg gtcggagaag aagtaaggga agagaagcga aaagaggaag attaaaaaga
     3061 gtggggagag ggagagagtg tctttagaga gataagggac ggagaacttg attttagagt
     3121 aggggtcgtg aagacctagg gggaagttct gccggtgagg tggagagtat agagatgggt
     3181 gagggatagg attattacta agaaaggaag aataaagtgg agagtgaaga aaaatgagag
     3241 agtgtgctct gtgacggagt aggaccctca gagtcactct aaaattgttt ctcctaggta
     3301 ggggattgag gagacaaagg aggtgatcac tgtggcggct cagagtccta tattgcctca
     3361 gggcaatacg tagccgataa aagaaataag tatagttaga aggaggatgg tagtgcccaa
     3421 gaatcatgtg gggtgagggt gtaggaggag ttgaaaaggg cttttactac atgtaggtac
     3481 ataaagataa agataaaaga ggctcctact atgtgtaaaa accgtagaag ataacctaaa
     3541 ttaacttcgc gtattaaaat tgaaattgat gcgaagggag tagagggaga gtaagaaaga
     3601 ctaaacctag accagttatg agctgagcag caaaaatgaa aaatagtgag ctgcctaggg
     3661 ctcatatgta ggtgaggttt aaggggtggg caggtgggat tgcttggtta gaaaggaaag
     3721 ttttatcata ggaaacaaga ctgccatttg gtagcctgta ggggaagccc caagagataa
     3781 aacttaaact aaatgagcag gggtggaggt gtgcccccat gttaaaagaa aaagattgtg
     3841 attggaggag ggtgatgagt ggagtatggt ttgaagtgaa atggggtgaa agttgtcaaa
     3901 aatggggaaa agcgtaaggg gtgtatcggg agatggtgat gagtggcttt gggaggcttg
     3961 ttagagggga gagaaaaagg agggaaatga ggggaggatt ttac
//
LOCUS       Eustrongylides_s       22044 bp    DNA     circular INV 01-JAN-1980
DEFINITION  Eustrongylides sp. isolate bc1-4_pool mitochondrial minichromosome,
            complete sequence.
ACCESSION   Eustrongylides_sp_bc14pool_mtDNA_06
VERSION     Eustrongylides_sp_bc14pool_mtDNA_06
KEYWORDS    .
SOURCE      .
  ORGANISM  Eustrongylides sp.
            Eukaryota; Metazoa; Ecdysozoa; Nematoda; Enoplea; Enoplia;
            Dioctophymatida; Dioctophymatidae; Eustrongylides.
FEATURES             Location/Qualifiers
     source          1..22044
                     /organism="Eustrongylides sp."
                     /mol_type="genomic DNA"
                     /isolate="bc1-4_pool"
                     /host="Paramormyrops kingsleyae"
                     /country="Gabon"
                     /collection_date="2019"
                     /organelle="mitochondrion"
     gene            complement(10166..10222)
                     /gene="trnV"
     tRNA            complement(10166..10222)
                     /product="tRNA-Val"
     gene            complement(11113..11174)
                     /gene="trnK"
     tRNA            complement(11113..11174)
                     /product="tRNA-Lys"
     gene            19857..19920
                     /gene="trnK"
     tRNA            19857..19920
                     /product="tRNA-Lys"
     gene            complement(join(10461..10820,10921..11106))
                     /gene="nad1"
     rep_origin      8958..9036
                     /note="putative mitochondrial control region / origin of
                     replication"
ORIGIN
        1 tgtgctttac gttcagatta tctggatttg agtgtttaac cttcagttct atgtgtgttt
       61 cctagttttt catattttta atagtgaaac gctgcgcgat ttttcattac gccactccag
      121 ccaccactca ggtgatgaga tggaaggtta gcgatcaatt atgagatctc acagcctact
      181 acaggacagg atggaatgtt gctttagtga gactggcctt cttgatgagg gccacaaccc
      241 aagaggtgat gggagaaaca acaggcagcg gtccatggca aggagaggga atgggagaaa
      301 tcaatagctg aagaaatcac cacctgccca ggatggaagt aagatgttga tgagacacaa
      361 cgatgagggg ccacaaccca gagtgaagaa aaacaacgac aacagtgcat ggcagagaga
      421 gagtgaggga gaaatcaatg aaaatctccc atagcccagg gcccacaggg agagggaagg
      481 agacatgaga gagtgttttg tgagatgttg aacagggtca acgacacaga atcacccagc
      541 tatagaggta gagaatgttg aacaacacca tgatgagggc actctgggag gctgagatga
      601 gagttgattg aaatcacagc aagtcctccc agcctggtta ggtgaaatag agttgaggca
      661 gagtccagct gaaagtagct aatgagaaat gaagtgggtt gagatggact caagaaatca
      721 cttacttggg agaggttgag caggaggtct caacagagag aactccaact caaaagaagt
      781 gagtggggtt gattagatca accagaaatt acaacccaga gaattgatga atgttgagat
      841 gagactcaat ggagatctct acaccacctg agatggggaa gagttgagat gggactcaac
      901 agcagtgtca ccaagagagg tgtgggaagt ggtggagacc aacatgtaaa ctcctcagcc
      961 tctaatgatg atggaggttg agatggaact caacaggata acaagcacca caactcaggt
     1021 gggaattatt tagtagagat ccaactggaa tgacgcctac ttagttatga taaaatgaaa
     1081 taacaataac aggtcagcga gaggagaaga aaatcgaccc atagtcaact aagagtagcc
     1141 ccaactctac ctcagagaga aagtttgtga cagaggcagc aagaattcct cccagcccag
     1201 agagggaagt gaagagtgtg aattaaatca atccagcaag ggaggtcctc aactcagaga
     1261 tgaaatgagg ttgtgattga acacacaacg atagaacacc acaacccagt gatggtgaga
     1321 aggttgatga ggatcaacgg gagttctcct cagccccacc tcaaagagag agatgagaag
     1381 ttgactgatg caactaagag tagccacaac ccatgaggag cagggaagtg ttgacagggt
     1441 caacgataca gaatcaccac aacccagtga ggagtgaaga gaagttgaga tggaactcaa
     1501 cgatacggag gaaccccaac ccaaagaggg atgaagattg tggtgagaca caatcacaga
     1561 gagctccaac ccagagagag agggaggagt gaaaaatgtt gatgaggatc aacgatagaa
     1621 atccaccacc ccacctcaat tattaagagg ttgattggaa atcaacagag aaaatcacca
     1681 actcacctcg atgacgaaat aggtaactgc cagagggggg actatttttg tgaaaaagag
     1741 ttgagcggag tcaacgacac agaatcacca ccacccaccg agatgagaaa gagtgttgag
     1801 atgagactca acagagagat actaacccaa ttgagaagaa gagaagattg tgatcgagca
     1861 caatcatgga gatccacaac ccagtaacga aatgaggttg agatagagac tcaacgacga
     1921 gtcgccacaa ctcaccacct gagggacgag gatgaggttg atgagggatc aactggagga
     1981 aatccacaac ccagggagag gagaggttgt gatgagacac aactggagat caccacaacc
     2041 cagagatgag atgaaagttg agcggagtca acgatggaac gccacaaccc aatgacgaga
     2101 taaagttgag atcaagctca acgggaaatc ctacaacaga gatgaagatg gaggtaacgg
     2161 caagatggaa tataagggaa gataagtagg taactgccag ggtgatgagt tttagcgaag
     2221 aggaccccca ttgagtagag agaggaggaa gagaagttgg tgaggaccaa cgggaggggg
     2281 ccctggcaag agagtgatgg aatgaaataa ctgcagcagg atcgtggagt gagggagtaa
     2341 aagtagtgtt gagcggagtc aaccaggaaa atcctcaacc aaccgcccaa aggatgagga
     2401 gaaataacga caacagtccg tagcagagag gaaggaggtg aaatgttgag cggagtcaac
     2461 tagaagggtg cccgcaaccc agggatgaga gaagagttga gcggggtcaa ccagaagact
     2521 ccaactcaag agaaagtgag tagggttgat tgaaatcaac tacaacgaca caccaaccca
     2581 atgatggaat agagttgagg tgagactcaa cgatagaaat cctcaacccc accacaatga
     2641 tgagagagga ggttgtgatt gaacacaaca gggagtagcc gcaacctcag tgagcgggga
     2701 agtgttggtg ggaccaacgg gagaaataca actccaccac cagagacgta atgaaagttg
     2761 acgatgcaac tagtgaatga caccaccacc cagttattga taaaaatgaa ataacgacag
     2821 cagtcctaac gagagggaga gagatgaaag ttgtgatcaa ccattaaaat cctcccaacc
     2881 ccactgccag agaggagaga gagttgacta cgcaactgcg aatgactacc acccacctcc
     2941 agagggaaga gaggttgtga tccaagcaca acgagagaag aagcaccaca acccagtgag
     3001 ggagtgaaga gggttgattg aaatcaacca gagagaaaat cctcaactca agagagagtg
     3061 gagaatgttg gtagacgcaa cttcgtaaac tcctcaaccc aatgacgaaa taaggttgag
     3121 atgaaactca acagagacca tacaacccaa tgagggagtg gaatgttgat gaggtcaact
     3181 ggagaaatcc acaacccaga ggagaagggt agagttgagg atgggactca acatagattc
     3241 tgctagccaa ttgaaagaag aaaggtgtga tcaggcacaa tcatgagatc cacaacccag
     3301 taacgaaatg aggttgagat agaactcaac attagtcgcc acaactcacc acctgaggac
     3361 gagatgaaag ttgatgagga tcaactggag aaatccacaa cccaggggag agaggttgtg
     3421 atgagacaca actggagatc accacaaccc agagatgaag atggaggtaa cggcaagatg
     3481 gaatataagg gaagataagt aggtaactgc aagggagtga tgagtttgaa aagagggaga
     3541 cccccagggg aaagtagagg agagagagga ggaagagaag ttgaaggtga ggaccaacgg
     3601 ggaggggcca caactcagtg aagagagagt aactgccaga aggggactat ttttgtaaaa
     3661 gtgttgaggt cgagctcaac gatatagaga tcgccacaac ccaatgacga gatgaatgtt
     3721 gtgatgagac acaacgagaa taccccaacc caagagtgta gagaaattgt ggcagagcac
     3781 aatcagggag gccacaactc caccaccaga gagggatgaa agagttgaca gagatcagct
     3841 acagaatgac accacaaccc agagtgagaa gaaggaggaa gttgtgatcg ggcacaacag
     3901 aagtccttta actcaagaaa taaataaaaa gttgagggac ggggctcagc agggaggagg
     3961 caccaacctc agtgagatga aaaaaagtga attttaaagt aaaattgggt ggtaaaaggg
     4021 acaaagtaaa gaaaaaaata aaaaaatgta ggagggtgat gagtggagta tggtttgaag
     4081 tgaaatgggg tgaaagttgt caaaattgga gagaaaatcg taaggggtgt atcgggagat
     4141 ggtgatgagt ggctttggga ggcttgttag aggggagaga aaaaggaggg aaatggtggg
     4201 gaagatttta ctttggaggg tttaccagag agggagagga gagaaaatgc tcacagggga
     4261 gaaaagtttt gggctgtgag accccgggag aggagaggga gaagttgact gtgcaactag
     4321 aatgacacca ctcaggagtg atgaaaggag tgttgacaga ggtcaacgga ggaagagcca
     4381 caactcaaga aggatgagag gagacggcca gaagggagga gtgtttttgt gagagagtgt
     4441 tgaacggggt caacgacaca agtcaccaca acccagagag agtggagaat gttggttaac
     4501 accaacgatg gaaatccaca actcacctcc cagtgatcaa agtaggtaac tgccagaagg
     4561 ggagagagta ttttgtgaaa aagtggagcg gagtccaacg atacaggtcc tccaccaccc
     4621 ataagggggt gatgaatgtt ggtaaacacc aacgatgagg ggccacaaca actcaccacc
     4681 acagggggcg agatgagagt tgattgaaat caacaagagg gggtcctcaa cctcggttat
     4741 gatgaaataa agttgaaggc agaagagtcc aactgaaagt agccacaact cagaaatgaa
     4801 ttaggttgag atggaactca acaggaaatc acccaaaccc aggggagaag agagttgaag
     4861 gcgggaggtc aaccagagag aactccaact caaagagaaa gtgagtaggg ttgattgaaa
     4921 tccaaccaga gagagccaca acccaagagg gagtgatgaa tgttgagatg agactcaact
     4981 ggagatctcc accacccacc accagagaga tgaggggaag agttgagatg ggactcaaca
     5041 acggtgctcc tcaacccaag agagtgtagg aagtgttggt ggagaccaag tatgtaaact
     5101 cctcaaccca cctcaatgat gatggaagaa gttgagatgg aactcaacag gataacgaca
     5161 ccacaactca ggtgagaagg agtgttgaca gagatcaact ggaatgacgc ccaccaccca
     5221 gttatgataa aatgaaataa cgacaacagt ccgtagcgag agggagagaa gagaaaatgt
     5281 tgagcagagt caactagagt gaaaccccaa cccacctcaa gagggaaggg ttgtgacaga
     5341 gcacaacaag aattcacctc aacccagaga gtgaagagtg ttgaattaaa tcaacagggg
     5401 agggtcctca actcagagat gaaatgaggt tgtgattgaa cacaacgata gaacaccaca
     5461 acccacctca agagggaaga agttgtggca gagcacaatc atgatgacac cccaacttaa
     5521 tgacggggga gtgggtgact gccagagggg ggggagtgtt tgtaagagtg ttgagcggag
     5581 tcaacgatac agaatcacca cccaagagag tggagaatgt tgtagacacc aactatgaga
     5641 atcccacaac ccactgccac aagggagatg aagattgtga cggagcacag caaaattcac
     5701 accccaaccc agtgagggaa gagaagagtt gagcagagtc aactaagtaa ccccaaccca
     5761 ggggagtgta ggaagtgttg gtggggacca actggaatga cactaccacc caagagaggg
     5821 aggaagaagt tgtgacgaaa cacaactagg attctcctcc acccaccaca aagagagaga
     5881 tgagagttga ctacgcaact aggagtaacc acaacctcag tgaaggaagg taactgcaaa
     5941 gggggagata gaagggagat aagtaggtaa ctgcaagaga gggaggggat tttagcgaag
     6001 gagaccccca gggaaagtag agaggaggaa gagaagttgg tgaagaccaa cgaggggagg
     6061 agccacaacc cagtgaagag agaaaggtaa ctgccagagg ggaagagagt atttttgtaa
     6121 aagtgttgag gtcggggact ccaacgatat gagatcatac aacccaatga cagatgaatg
     6181 ttgtgatgag acacaacgag aatacacccc aacccaagaa ggtgtagaag aattgtggca
     6241 gagcacaatc agggagagcc gcaactcacc accagagagg gatgagaaga gttgacagag
     6301 atcaactaca gaatgacacc aacccaaaga tgaaatagag ttgaggtgag actcaacgat
     6361 acgggatcta caacccagtg atgagtgaaa aatgttgatt ggaatcaacc ggagagatcc
     6421 tcaacccaga gatggaagag aaattgtgat cgggcacaat cgcggaaaat caccaaccca
     6481 gagatggtga aggaggttgt gacgaagcac aacgatagaa atccaccacc cacctcaatt
     6541 attaagagag gttgattgaa atcaacagag gtatcccaac ccaagagagt gagggaaatg
     6601 ttgaggtcga gctcaacaga gaagagccac aacccagagg agtgtagaaa gtgttgtgat
     6661 ggaacacaac gatgagaatc caccacccca cctcaaggag ggaagaagtt gtgattgaac
     6721 acaacgatgg aacaccacca acccaatgac gaaatgagag ttgaggtaga gtcaactgag
     6781 aggtgccaca acccaagaga gatgagaaga ttgcgacgaa acacaatcac aaggaagcac
     6841 caacccaaga agagtgaaaa atgttgatcg gagtcagcta gagtagcacc aacccactgt
     6901 gatggagaga ggttgatgag gatcaactac aacgacacca acccaaaaaa gatggaatag
     6961 agttgaggtc agctgagctc aacaggataa tgacaccacc acccagagtg aaaaaggagg
     7021 gttgacagag atcaaccatg aaaatccacc acccaggggg gagtgatgaa tgttgatgag
     7081 ggatcaacga taggaaatcc accaccccac cacaagagag atgaggatga gatgagactc
     7141 aacaacggtg ctcctcaacc caagagagtg taggaagtgt tgattgaaat ccagcaggag
     7201 aggtcctcaa ctcagagatg gggaaatgag gttgtgacag agcacaatca tggtgacacc
     7261 tgacaggagg gatgtagaga agggattgat tggaatcaac ggaagttccc ctccaacccc
     7321 acctccaagg gagatgagag ttggcagcga tgcaactacg gaatgacaca ccacaaccca
     7381 gaaatagaat atgaagagta actgccagaa gaagggggga ctgttttgcg agagtgttga
     7441 gcgagtcaac aagatgaagc cacaacccat agagggagtg atgaatgttg gttgtcacca
     7501 acgatggaga tccaccactc agagatagaa taaggtaact gccagagggg tgctagggga
     7561 gtaaaagtag tgttgagatc gggctcaacg ggatgaaggt ccgcagaggg ggcccagggt
     7621 gcccacagac cagtggaaac aactgccaca ggatggagtc gagagatggg ggcaggggtg
     7681 ccctcttgct gggatgatga ggacgttagg tattctacca cgcgaccccg ttcctcaccc
     7741 cacctcaccc tcatggactc gtttaggatc gaggcgatac cgtgcaggtg tagggtctct
     7801 ggtaagaacc ctacctacag gtgcgtgtaa tgaggggtgg agctcattac gaggagagct
     7861 ctgccccagt ggtagacgag tctacgtcat caacaacatg atgacagcgc ccagcacacg
     7921 gggtagaggt ctcatcctcg acgcgctctt gttactcgga ggctgtaggg aaatccataa
     7981 cctctctcta cctctcaaca tgagatgcta tagggcactc agttagagta tactatcctc
     8041 acggaccatt agtatagcct gtaatccctg tgctgcatgc cgggattatc gtttgactca
     8101 ggtcacggac ctgggcatga gctctgtaga ggtgagtgga gaaaacctgc ctgtactctg
     8161 ggtgcctgag tgcgatcctg attgatcaaa gcctaacacc tagatgggtt ccctcttaca
     8221 gggatctccc catccttatt ctgctccggc ttatcatatc tcggatcacc ttaagaagct
     8281 ctcctccgat acagttggag ccttcctcac tcacctgaca gctcctcatt agaacctgcg
     8341 gtgaggaggg gtatagatct attgcccgcc gccctgggag gtgtccccag aatagatctg
     8401 gagatagata gatagggtac cttaatccta ttagattaat atagataaat actataatgg
     8461 tagggtaatg ggtagtataa taatgtactt gctctgaaga tacatggtga tgttctatga
     8521 ccacaaggag atactcaatc actagagaga tagaggggca taggggcccc ctttattaat
     8581 atagattagg tgttaaagta tgaagatggt gacatgggag tgggtagggt atgaatatgc
     8641 acctgctctg aggatgcatg gtagtgttcg catgactcaa agggatgctc aactacagga
     8701 tgaggggccc cttccctatt aaagatatta ttaatattag tattgagtgt ggtgtggaca
     8761 tggatagaaa gtggtaatgg gaatgcactc gctctggaga tgcaggggta gtcttcaaga
     8821 ccgcatgata tgatcgacta ctggagaggg ggccctatcc ccttattaat atagatactt
     8881 agaacaggtg agtgtagtgg tggcataatt gatggggcgc aggtctgtgg tgtatcctgc
     8941 tgcatcacta gagtaggata tataatatat agagatagta taggtatatg ataagatata
     9001 atgatagtaa taataaatat gataggtata tgataacata gatgatgccc atagggatca
     9061 tatacacttg actcatatga gagagtgctc tcatagatga gatcatataa tgtctatgcc
     9121 ctccctccta cctagtgtag atgatgtgat catcatgcac taccaccata tagacatcca
     9181 ccaccacacc agtaggaata ctatattgat gcccaccaat agtaaaagta ggcccctata
     9241 tatatatctt tttttttttg gttgggctcc tctgcgtctt cctgggagtc tattaagaat
     9301 aggacataac ctagtctaga aagggtttaa agtgaggatt gagatctgac tttagaaggt
     9361 ccttgataga ggttggtttg catggttgtc ggacagcaga ggctcataaa caagggacca
     9421 tacctgattc aatgcaccac tgcgtatgag gtcaaggtcc ggttctctcg ccctatgtac
     9481 catgcgctta tctcgattgg agggataatg agtcctctcc tcttggtacg cttgttcctt
     9541 gcgtaatggc gctgaactga gtatgaggct caggacacct cagccagaga tgaatgcgtc
     9601 ttcttttact ccccacgatc gaaagaattc caggtaccgg gtttaggtga caggtgagac
     9661 ctcctgactg tacaggggtg ggtggataga atacagactt ctgctttgag cagtgctccc
     9721 tattggaagg gcagggaatg atcagccact ttggccttaa ctgaatcaac tgtattcacc
     9781 atttataagt ccagggcatc atcttgatca aagcggtgtt ttaggctctg atgatgggca
     9841 atgggagtca ctgcgaagag tgagggaggt ctcctactac ggggaggtag tagactcagg
     9901 taatccatcc tgggttctag tttcacgtct cagttaagcc gtcgtcgcac ttaccatgat
     9961 ggtatggtgg aggaagtggg acacttcact ctctcatagc aaacatcatg acagctttgg
    10021 gtatgccact tggtgtggta tacccatgcc taatgggtgt gcctaggcta ccatagttct
    10081 ggtagaatgg gttgagttag tgttaactta tctacacctg gtagggagga ttgggaatcc
    10141 tggtcacctg gggtgagggg tgtagataga gatactacta gtgcggtgta agcgtactgt
    10201 actattatta tactagactc tattagaggt aagttacgct gatataaaag aatcacatta
    10261 ttagagtgtg ggtagtgatg agaatcatat taaagttatc agcttgtcgt agcggatgcg
    10321 gggtaggatg atcgggatag aaggacgaat agaattagta gggggatagg aggggaaggg
    10381 aggtaagagt tattaagatg gaaacgaagg cagagatgaa aatgatgaca ccgtactcgg
    10441 ctaggaatag gagggcaaag agaggaggag tattcgatat taaagccgga tactagttcc
    10501 ctttctgctt ctgagaggtc tagggggctc ggttagtctc ggagaggata aggattaata
    10561 agattgggaa gaggggagga gagttgtaaa aagtagggaa tagtgggtat tagtgaaggt
    10621 agagaggaga aagtgttaaa aaggagtata gcgattaaaa agataaaaga tagacagacc
    10681 tcgtaagaga tcatctgagc ggatgagcgg aggctgccga tgtaggagta tttagatccg
    10741 gaggatcatc ctgagaacat taatgagaat cctattaggc cgaggattag taagatagat
    10801 agggccccat atttatagtc tcaggagtag gttaaagagg gagaaggggt cagaggaata
    10861 agaggaggga tatgtttagg agagggatta agatataaag gacccagtta gagagggtaa
    10921 gtggactgag gattttgata aaagttttaa gccgtctaaa actggttgaa gaagtcctga
    10981 gagtcacact ttattgggtc ctcgacgtca ctgggtgata cctagtaaat tacgctctaa
    11041 ggagggttaa gaaggcgacg agagaagtag gccggctacg atgagaagga ggtgaattaa
    11101 gtgtagaagg attcatcagg atgaaatcat atcgtaaact taaaagattt acgctttaca
    11161 taagctacca gatgggggac tatttttagt gagggctagg ggccctgttt aaaaaattat
    11221 ggggtggtgg tgaggtgcac catcactggg gaggggtccc atgcccctct tataaataga
    11281 ttagtggtga gggagtgccg tctggaggca cgtggctcca catgaccacc aggggatgtc
    11341 cgccactggg gtagggggcc ccctgagtcc cctttattaa ttaaaattaa tagtactgtg
    11401 tgggagtggt gagtaggtgg atgtacccgt gctgtaggta ctccactatg gggaagtggg
    11461 tccagggccc actatatata atacttagaa gaggggatga cgggttgagt gggtaatggg
    11521 agtatggtga tgcacctgct ctgaggatgc atggtgacct ctcacgaccg caagagatga
    11581 tcggccacta gaggggtccc atgccccctc tttaaaagga aaatgagtta aatgtgggga
    11641 ggggcttcac ctggggagtg tgccctggtg ggagggaggg agggaggggt gatgagtgga
    11701 gtatggtttg aagtgaaatg gggtgaaagt tgtcaaaaat gggaaaatcg taaggggtgt
    11761 atcagtgatt ggtgatgaga gtggctttgg gaggcttgtt agagggggag agaaaaaagg
    11821 agggaaatga gggaagattt tactttggag gggtttacca gagaggggag aggagagaaa
    11881 atgctcacag gggagaaagt tttgggctgt gagcggaggg gcaccaactc agagaggagg
    11941 atgaggggga taagggaatg acaccaccac tcagtgatga agatggaaag ttgtgatcaa
    12001 ttatgaagat ctccacaacc caccacagga tgagatgaat gttgtgatga gacacaacga
    12061 tgaggggcca caacccaaga gagtgatgag gagaaacaac ttgacagcag tccgtagcgg
    12121 agagagagtg agagaatcaa taatgaaaat caccacttac cccacgggat gagatgaatg
    12181 ttgtgatgag acacaacgat gaggaataac ccagtgaaag aggaagaaac aacgacaaca
    12241 gtccgtagcg agagagtgag gggagaaatc aataatgaag gaaatccaac ctgaaccaca
    12301 ggggagaggg aaggagacgg ccagaaggga gggagtgttt tgtgagagag tgttgaacgg
    12361 gtcaacgaca cagaatcacc acaacccaag agagagagtg gaatgttggt taaacaccaa
    12421 cgatgagggc cacaactcac caccacgggg cgagatgaaa gttgattgaa atcaacttaa
    12481 agaggtcctc aacctccagt tatgatgaaa taaagttaag cagagtcaac tgaaagtaac
    12541 cacaacccag aaatgaaatt aggttgagga tggaactcaa cagggaaatc acccaaaccc
    12601 aggggggaga agagggattg agcggggtca accagagaac tcaactcaaa gagaaagtgg
    12661 tagggtgatt ggaaatcaac cagagagcca caacccaaga gggagtgatg aatgttgaga
    12721 tgagactcaa ctggagatct ctccaccacc caccaccaga gagatgaggg gaagagttga
    12781 gatgggactc aacaacggtg ctcctcaacc caagagagtg taggaagtgt tggtggagac
    12841 caactatgta aactcctcaa ccccacctca atgatgatgg aaagttgaga tggaactcaa
    12901 caggataacg acaccacaac tcagagtgag aaaggagtgt tgacagagat caactggaat
    12961 gacgccacca cccagttatg ataaatgaaa taacgacaac agtccgtggc aagaggagag
    13021 aagagaaaat gttaggcaag agtcaactaa gagtagcccc aactcacctc aagagggaag
    13081 aggttgtgac agagcacaac aagaattcac ctccaaccca gagagagtga agagtgttga
    13141 attaaatcaa cagggaggtc ctcaactcag agatgaaatg agagttgtga ttgaacacaa
    13201 cgtgggagca cccacaaccc agtgatggtg aggaaaaggt tgatgaggat caacgggagt
    13261 tctcctcaac cccacctcca agagagagat gagaagttga cgatgcaact gagcagccac
    13321 aacccttgag agcagggaag tgttgacgag gtcaacgata cagaatcacc acaacccagt
    13381 gagtgaagtt gagatggaac tcaacgtgcg gaagaccccc agcccaagag gatgagaaga
    13441 ttgtggtgag acacaatcac agagagctcc aacccagaga gggaggggtg aaaatgttga
    13501 tgagggatca gcgatgaaat ccaccacccc acctcaatta ttaagaggtt gattgaaatc
    13561 aacagaaaat cacgcaactc ctcgatgacg aaataggtaa ctgccagagg gggactattt
    13621 ttgtgaaaag agttgagcgg agtcaacgac acagaatcca ccaccaccca ccgagatgaa
    13681 gagtgttgag atgagactca acagagatac taacccaatt gaaagagaag attgtgatcg
    13741 agcacaatca tggagatcca caaccccagt aacgaaatga ggttgagata gaactcaacg
    13801 acgagtcgcc acaactcacc acctgaggac gagatgaaag ttgatgagga tcaactggag
    13861 aaatcgcagc ccgagggaga ggagaggttg tgatgagaca caactgagaa tcaccacaac
    13921 ccagagatga gatgaaagtt gagcggagtc agcgatggaa cgccacaacc caatgacgag
    13981 ataagttgag atcaagctca acaggaaatc accacaaccc agagatgaag atggaggtaa
    14041 cggcagatgg aatataaggg aagataagta ggtaactgcc agggagtgat gagtttgcag
    14101 cgaaggagac ccccattgag tagagagagg aggaagaagt tggtgaggac caacggggag
    14161 gggccacaac ccaagagagt gatggaatga aataactgca gcaggatcgt ggagtgaaga
    14221 ggagtaaagg tgttggcgga gcgagtcagc cagagaaaat cctccaacca accgcccaag
    14281 agatgaggag aaataacgac aacagtccgt agcgagaggg gaaggagtga aatgttgagc
    14341 ggagtcaact agaaggagtg ttcttacaac ccagggatga gagaagagtt gagcggggtc
    14401 aaccagagaa ctcaactcaa agagaagtga gtaagggttg attgaaatca actacagcga
    14461 cacaccaacc caatgatgga atagagttga gggtgagact caacgataga aatcctcaac
    14521 cccaccacaa tgatgaagga ggttgtgatt gaacacaaca gggagtagcc acaacctcag
    14581 tgagcaggga agtgttggtg ggaccaacga ggaggggcca caactccacc accagagacg
    14641 taatgaaagt tgacgatgca actagtgaat gacaccacca cccagttatg ataaatgaaa
    14701 ataacgacag cagtcctaac gagagggaga gagatgaaag ttgtgatcaa ccattaaaat
    14761 ctcccaaccc cactgccaga gaggagagag agttgactac gcaactgcgg aatgacacca
    14821 ccacccacct ccaagaggga agagaggttg tgatcaagca caacgagaag aagcaccaca
    14881 acccagtgag aattgagagg ttgattgaaa tcaaccagag aaaatcctca actcaagaga
    14941 gggagtggag aatgttggta gacaccaact acgtaaactc ctcaacccaa tgacgaaata
    15001 aggttgagga tgaaactcaa cagagattcg ccacaactta atgagggagg tggaatgttg
    15061 atgtgaggag gtcaactgga gaaatccaca acccaagggg agaagggtag agttgagatg
    15121 ggactcaact tatgggtcac cccaacccaa ttgagaagaa gagaagattg tgatcgagca
    15181 caatcatgga gatccacaac ccagtaacag aaatgaggtt gagatgggaa ctcaacgacg
    15241 agtcgccaca actcaccacc tgaggacagt gaaagttgat gaggatcaac tggagaaatc
    15301 cacaacccag ggagaggaga ggttgtgatg agacacaact atggagatca ccacaaccca
    15361 gagatgaaga tggaggtaac ggcaagatgg aatataaggg gaagataagt aggtaactgc
    15421 aagggagtga tgagttttag cgaaggagac cccccaaggg gaaagtagag agaggaggaa
    15481 gaagttggtg agggaccaac ggggagggcc acaactcagt gaagagagaa ggtaactgcc
    15541 agaagggggg actatttttg taaaagtgtt gaggtcgagc tcaacgatat gagatcatac
    15601 aacccaatga cagagatgaa tgttgtgatg agacacaacg agaatacacc ccaacccaag
    15661 agagtgtaga gaaattgtgg ccagagcaca atcagggaga accacaactc caccaccaga
    15721 gagggatgag aaagagttga cagagatcaa ctacagaatg acaccacaac ccaaggaggt
    15781 gaaggaaaag gaagttgtga tccgggcaca acaaaaagtc accccaactc aagaaataaa
    15841 taaaaagttg aggcggggct cagggaggag gcaccaacct ccagtgagat gaaaaaaaaa
    15901 ttaattttaa gtaaaattga attggtaaag ggttaaagta aaaagaaaaa aaaataaaaa
    15961 atgtaggagg gtgatgagtg gagtatggtt tgaagtgaaa tggggtgaaa gttgtcaaaa
    16021 ttggagaaaa tcgtaagggg gtgtatcggg agatggtgat gagtggcttt gggaggcttg
    16081 ttagaggggg agagaaaaag gaggggaaat gagggaagat tttactttgg agggtttacc
    16141 agagaggggg gggagaggag agaaaaatgc tcacagggga gagaaaaagt tttgggctgt
    16201 gagaccccgg gagagaggga gaagttgact gtgcaatagg gggaatgaca ccaccactca
    16261 ggagtgatga aaaggagtgt tgacagaggt caacggaggg aagagccaca actcaagagg
    16321 atgagaggag acggccagaa gggaggagtg ttttgtgaga gagtgttgaa cggggtcaac
    16381 gacacagaat cacctggcag agagagagtg gagaatgttg gttaacacca gcagtgggaa
    16441 atccacaact cacctcagtg atcaaagtag gtaactgcca gaagggagag ggaaatattt
    16501 ttgtgaaaga gttgagcgga gtcaacgata cggaatctcc accacccata ggggagtgat
    16561 gaatgttagt aaacaccaac gatgaggggc cacaactcac caccacgggg cagagatgag
    16621 agttgattga aatcaacaag aggtcctcca acctccagtt atgatgaaat aaagttgagc
    16681 agagtcaact gagaaagtaa cctaactcag aaatgaaatt aggttgagat ggaactcaac
    16741 agagggaaat caccaaaccc agggggagaa gagagttgag cgggggtcaa ccagagagaa
    16801 ctccaactca aagagaaagt gagtagggtt gattgaaatc aaccagaggg aaggcacaac
    16861 ccaagaggga gtgatgaatg ttgagatgag actcagctgg ggagatctcc accacccacc
    16921 accagagaga tgaggggaag agttgagatg ggactccaac aacggtgctc cctcaaccca
    16981 agagagtgta ggaagtgttg gtggagacca actatgtaaa ctcctcaacc ccacctcaat
    17041 gatgatggaa agttgagatg gaactcaaca ggataacgac accacaactc agagtgagaa
    17101 ggagtgttga cagagatcaa ctggaatgac gccacttacc cagttatgat aaaatgaaat
    17161 aacgacaaca gtccgtagcg agaggagaga agagaaaatg ttgagcaaga gtccagctaa
    17221 gaggtagccc cagcccacct caagagggaa gagagaggtt gtgacaaaga gcacaacaag
    17281 aattcacctc aacccagaga gagtgaagag tgttgaatta aatcaacagg aggtgattct
    17341 gtgtgtcgtt gactccgctc aactcttttc acaaaaatag tccccctctg gcagttacct
    17401 atttcgtcat cgaggtgagt tggtgatttt ctctgttgat ttcaatcaac ctcttaataa
    17461 ttgaggtggg gtggtggatt tctatcgttg atcctcatca catttttcac tcctcctctc
    17521 tctctctggg ttggagctct ctgtgattgt gtctcaccac aatcttctca tccctctttg
    17581 ggttaggggg tctctcccgt atcgttgagt tccatctcaa cttctcttca ctcctcactg
    17641 ggttgtatgg tgattctgta tcgttgacct ctgtcagcac ttccctgctc tcatgggttg
    17701 tggctactct tagttgcatc gtcaacttct catctctctc ttgaggtggg gttgaggaga
    17761 actcccgttg atcctcatca acctttctca ccatcactgg gttgtggtgt tctatcgttg
    17821 tgttcaatca cagcctcatt tcatctctga gttgaggacc tccctgttga tttaattcca
    17881 acactcttca ctctctctgg gttgagtgaa tatttgttgt gctctgtcac agcactctct
    17941 tccctcttga ggtgagttgg ggctactctt agttgactct gctcaacatt ttctcttctc
    18001 tcctctcgct acggactgtt gtcgttattt cattttatca taactagaca tttggcgtca
    18061 ttccagttga tctctgtcaa cactcctttc tcactctgag ttgtggtgtc gttatcctgt
    18121 tgagttccat ctccaacttt ccatcatcat tgaggtgggg ttgagggagt ttacatagtt
    18181 ggtctccacc aacacttcct acactctctt gggttgagga gcaccgttgt tgagtcccat
    18241 ctcaactctt ccctcatctc tctggtggtg ggtgtggtgg aagatctcag ttgagtctca
    18301 catctcaaca ttcatcctcc ctcttgggtt gtggctctct ctggttgatt tcaatcagcc
    18361 ctactccttt ctcttttggg ttgggttctc tctggttgac cccatcaact ctcttctccc
    18421 ctgggtttgg gtgatttcct gttgagttcc atctccagcc taatttcatt tctgagttgt
    18481 ggctactttc agttgactct gctcaacttt atttcatcat aactgaggtt gagggacctc
    18541 tcttggtgat ttcaatcaac tctcatctca cttcccccgt ggtggtgagt tgtgaggccc
    18601 cctcatcgtt ggtgttaacc aacattctcc actactctct gggttgtggt gattctgtgt
    18661 cgttgacccc gttcagcact ctctcacaaa aacactcctc cccttctggc cgtctccttc
    18721 cctctctccc ctgtggccct gggttggaga ttttcattat tgatttctcc tcactctctc
    18781 tcgctacgga ctgttgtcgt tgtttcttct gctcttctca ctgggttgtg gcccctcatc
    18841 gttgtgtctc atcacaacat tcatctcatc cgtggtgggg tggagatttt cattattgat
    18901 ttctcctcac tccctctcgc tacggactgc tgtcattgtt tctcctcatc actcttggat
    18961 tgtggcccct catcgttgtc tcatcacaac attcatctca tcccgtggtg ggttgtggag
    19021 atcttcataa ttgatcacaa ctttccatct tcatcactga ctggtggtgt cattcccaca
    19081 tcccctccat cctcctctga gttggtgccc ccgccgctca cagcccaaaa ctcttctccc
    19141 ctgccagcat tttctctcct ctcccccctc tctggtaaac cctcaaagta aaatcctccc
    19201 ctcatttccc tcctttttct cccctctaac aagactccca agccactcat caccaatcac
    19261 ccatacaccc ccttacgcag caccacattt ttgacaactt tcacccattc cacttcaaac
    19321 catactccac tcaccaccct cctcccatcc catcccacca acgcaatacc cagactcaag
    19381 cccccctaca tttaatactc attttccttt taagaggggc atgggacctc tgaagtgacc
    19441 gaacatccct gcggtcatga gacatcacca tgcatcctca gagcagtgca tcaccatgct
    19501 cccataaccc actcaacccg tcatccccac tgtctaagta ttatatatag tgggccccag
    19561 gacccactct cccccatagt ggagtaccca ccagcacggg tacatcacct actcaccact
    19621 cccacacagt actattaatt ttaattaata aaggggactc agggctaccc cagtggcgga
    19681 cacatccccc ggtggtcatg tggagccaca gtgcactcag agcaagcact ccctcaccac
    19741 taatctattt tatatttaga gagggggcat gggaccccct cccccagtga tggtgcacct
    19801 caccaccacc ccacaatttt taaacaggac cctagccctc actaaaaaat agtccccatc
    19861 tgatagctta acaataaagc gtaaatcttt taagtttacg atatgatttc atcctgatga
    19921 atccttctac acttaattca cctccttaaa atcgtagccg gcctacttct cgtcgccttc
    19981 ttaaccctcc tagagcgtaa tttactaggt atcacccagt gacgtcgagg acccaataaa
    20041 gtgtgactct caggacttct tcaaccagtt ttagacggcc caaaactttt atcaaaatcc
    20101 tcagtccact tacccctctc taactgggtc ctttatatct taatccctca aacatatccc
    20161 tcctcttatt cctctgaccc ttctcccctc tttaacctac tcctgagacc ataaagatga
    20221 gtatatccat cttactaatc ctcggcccta ttaagattct cattaatgtt ctcaggatga
    20281 tcatcggatc taagccacca tgcgacgctc cgctcatctt gctcaaatga tcccttacga
    20341 ggtctgtcta tcatatcttt taatcgctat ctcctgcaac actttctcac tcccttccta
    20401 gcccactatt ccctacttta caactctcct cccctcttcc caatcttatt aatccttatc
    20461 ctctcgagac caacggagcc ccctagacct caaacagaaa ggaacccagt atcgccttaa
    20521 tatcgaatcc actcctcccc tctctctttg ccctccctat tctagccgag tacgagtgtc
    20581 atccattttc atctgccttc ggaacttcca tcttaataac tcttacctcc cttccctcct
    20641 atcacccaat aatggtccat tcgtcccttc catcccgatc atcccacatc actatgacaa
    20701 gtgataactt tatatgattc tcatcctacc ctacctctaa taatgtgatt cttttatatc
    20761 aacgtaatct cactcctcta atagtcagta taataatagt acagtacata ccagcactag
    20821 tagtatctct atctccctca cccccaggtg accaggattc ccaatcctcc cctaccaggt
    20881 gtaaatggtt aacactaact caacccatct accagaacca tgggcagccc caggcacccc
    20941 atactaggca tgggtatacc acaccaaagt agcataccaa aagctatcat ggttgatgtt
    21001 tgctatgaga gagtgaagtg tccacttcct ccacccatac cattggcagg caaaggacgt
    21061 gacagcttaa ccgaaccatt gagaaactag aacccaggat ggattacccg agtctactac
    21121 ccccgtagta gggacctctc cctttcactc tgcaggaccg acagcccatc atcaggagcc
    21181 taaaacaccg ctctgatcaa gatcacccct tggatccagg aaatgggaga agacagctga
    21241 tccagtcaag gccaagtggc gatcattccc gcccttccaa tgagggcact gctcaggagt
    21301 ctgtattcta tcacccacct gtacagtcca gtctaactct gtgcactaaa ctcctgggta
    21361 ccagaattct tttctgatcg tgggaaaagg acgcattcat ctcgcatgag ggtggtcctg
    21421 aacagccctc atactccagt tccacgccac acaaggacaa ccgtaccaag aggagaggac
    21481 tcattatccc ctcaatcgag ataaatggta tagggagaga gaacggactg accctccgca
    21541 gtcaataaat ccaggtatgg tcccggttta tgctaggagc ctctcagttg tccgacaacc
    21601 atgcaaccac tcatcaagga ctctaaagtc aggactcaat cctcactgaa acctttctag
    21661 actaggttgt cccattctta tcacccaaga aacacctaga atatacacca atagagctat
    21721 ataccaggca ttgcatgtca attgggaggc cagctacaca gaagtcgcca ggaaaggaac
    21781 agcacgccat gacactcatg agacaatctc cgagtcaagt gtatatgatc ccgaggtggc
    21841 atcagcccat gctatcacat acagccagca tcgtcaggcg gattgcacca tcattatatc
    21901 tctataccat ctcatatcta catctatata gtgacagcag gtaaacatca aacctgcgcc
    21961 ccatcactaa gtatcacaca cccactacca gtcttagtat atagtatcta tattaataag
    22021 gggactaagg ggcccctccc cagt
//
LOCUS       Eustrongylides_s       12449 bp    DNA     circular INV 01-JAN-1980
DEFINITION  Eustrongylides sp. isolate bc1-4_pool mitochondrial minichromosome,
            complete sequence.
ACCESSION   Eustrongylides_sp_bc14pool_mtDNA_07
VERSION     Eustrongylides_sp_bc14pool_mtDNA_07
KEYWORDS    .
SOURCE      .
  ORGANISM  Eustrongylides sp.
            Eukaryota; Metazoa; Ecdysozoa; Nematoda; Enoplea; Enoplia;
            Dioctophymatida; Dioctophymatidae; Eustrongylides.
FEATURES             Location/Qualifiers
     source          1..12449
                     /organism="Eustrongylides sp."
                     /mol_type="genomic DNA"
                     /isolate="bc1-4_pool"
                     /host="Paramormyrops kingsleyae"
                     /country="Gabon"
                     /collection_date="2019"
                     /organelle="mitochondrion"
     gene            7600..7667
                     /gene="trnI"
     tRNA            7600..7667
                     /product="tRNA-Ile"
     gene            7671..7727
                     /gene="trnF"
     tRNA            7671..7727
                     /product="tRNA-Phe"
     gene            7729..7792
                     /gene="trnM"
     tRNA            7729..7792
                     /product="tRNA-Met"
     gene            6761..7405
                     /gene="nad2"
     rep_origin      4864..4903
                     /note="putative mitochondrial control region / origin of
                     replication"
     rep_origin      10230..10262
                     /note="putative mitochondrial control region / origin of
                     replication"
     rep_origin      11799..11869
                     /note="putative mitochondrial control region / origin of
                     replication"
ORIGIN
        1 cgggagtcgc cacaagcctc agtgaacggg gaagtgttgg tggggaccaa cgatgagggc
       61 cacaactcac caccagagac gtaatgaaat tgacgatgca actagtgaat gacaccatgg
      121 attatgataa aatggaaatg ctgcgacagt ctaacgggaa gatgaaagtt gtgatcaacc
      181 attaaaatcc tcaaccgcca gaggaggatt gactacgcaa ctgcggaatg gcaccaccac
      241 ccacctcaag agggaagaga ggttgtgatc aagcacaacg gaagaagcac cacaacccga
      301 gtgaggagtg aagagggttg attgaaatca accagagaaa atcctcaact caaagagaga
      361 gtggagaatg ttggtagaca ccaactacgt aaactcctca acccaatgac gaaataaggt
      421 tgagatgaaa ctcaacagag attcatacaa cccaatgagg agtggaatgt tgatgagggt
      481 caactggaga aatccacaac ccaaggagaa ggaattggga ttgagatggg actcaacaga
      541 ttcaccccaa cccaattgag gaagaagaga aaggtgtgat cgagcacaat catggagatc
      601 cctggccagt aacgaaatga gggttgagat agaactcaac gacgagtcca tacaacccac
      661 caccaggaga gggatgagaa gagttgacag agatcaacta ccagaatgac accacaaccc
      721 agagtgagaa gaaggaagtt gtgatcgggc acaacaagaa gtcacccaac tcaaagaaat
      781 aaataaaagt tgaggacggg ctcaacgaga ctttctaacc tcagtggaat aaaaaaatta
      841 attttagaat tggaagggat taaaagtgaa agaaaaaaaa taaaaaaatg tagagggtga
      901 tgagtggagt atggtttgaa gtgaaatggg gtgaaagttg tcaaaatggg aaaagcgtaa
      961 ggggtgtatc aggattgtga tgagtggctt tgggaggctt gttagaggag agagaaaaag
     1021 aggaaatggg gagaggattt actttggagg tttaccagag gggagagaaa atgctcacag
     1081 ggagaaaagt tttgggctgt gagacccagg agaggggcac caactcaaaa gtgaaagata
     1141 aggaaggagg gaaaaccaca actcaaccac ccagggagga tgggtgttga gagagatcaa
     1201 cgagtgagaa gtcctccaac ccacgagaag gagtgaatgt tgtgatgaaa cacaatgagg
     1261 gtgccacaac ccaagtgagt gaggtgagga gaaacaacga cagcagtccg tagcgagagg
     1321 gtggaagaaa tcacaatgaa aatctccaac ccagccccgg gatggaagac agaaataact
     1381 gcaacatgac cgtaacgtga ggagagtgga aatgttgata gagatcaacg atgcagaatc
     1441 accacaaccc actgagatga aattaagttg tgattgaaca caacagagaa tcatacaact
     1501 cagggatgga aatagagttg agatgggact caacaatgaa aatccgcaac tcaccccgat
     1561 ggcgagatga agttgtgaca gagcacaacg agggtactcc accactcacc tcaattatta
     1621 gaaaggttga ttgaaatcaa cagagggtac taaccaaaga agatgagaag agtgtgacgg
     1681 aacacaatat gatgacacta actcaatgac ggaggtaggt aactgcaagg ggagatacaa
     1741 gggaagataa gtaggtaact gcaagggagg tgggctttgg cgaaggagac ccccattgag
     1801 tagagaggag gagtgaagag aagttggtga ggactaacgg taggaatcca caactcagtg
     1861 aagagaggaa ggtaactgcc agaaggggag gactattttg tgaaaaagag ttgaactgag
     1921 gtcaacgaca cagaatcacc acaacccaga gaggagagag tggagaatgt ttggttaaca
     1981 ccaacgatgg aaatccacaa ctcacctcag tgatcaaagt agataactgc cagaagggga
     2041 ggagtatttt gtgagaaaag agttgagagg agtcaaccag agagaactcc aactcaaaga
     2101 ggagagaaag tgaaggatag ggttgattga aatcaaccag agagaaccac aacccaagag
     2161 ggagtgatga atgttgagat gagactcaac tgaagatctc caccaccacc accagagaga
     2221 tgagggaaga gttgagatgg gactcaacaa caggtgctcc tcaaccaaga gagtgtagga
     2281 agtgttggtg gagaccaact ataataaact cctcaacccc acctcaatga tgatggaaag
     2341 ttgagatgga actcaacagg ataacgacac cacaacccag agtgaaaaag gagggttgac
     2401 agagatcaac tggaatgaca caccacccaa ttatgataaa atgaaataac gacaccagtc
     2461 catagagaga ggaagagaaa atgttgacga gtcaactaga gtagccccaa ctcacctcaa
     2521 gagggaagag gttgtgacag agcacaatca tgatgacacc ccaacccaat gacagagtag
     2581 gtgactgcca gaaggggaga ctatttttgt aaaagtgttg aggtcaggct caacaatatg
     2641 agatcgccac aacccagaga gagtggagaa tgttgaaagt agacaccaac tatgagaatc
     2701 cacaacccac tgccacagga gatgagaaga ttgtgacgga gcacaacaag aatccaccaa
     2761 cccagagaga aaaagagagt tgagcagagt caactaaagt aaccaaccca gagagtgtag
     2821 gaagtgttga agacagggac caactggaat gacactacca ccaagagagg gaggaaagat
     2881 tgtgaaagaa acacaactag gactctccct ccacacccac cagagaaagg agatgagttg
     2941 actacgcaac taggagtaac cacaacctca gtgaaggaag gtaactgaag ggagatagaa
     3001 ggagatagtg gtaactgcaa gagggaagtt ttaaaagagg acccccaggg gatagtagag
     3061 aagaggagga agagaagttg gtgaggacca acagggagga gaccacaact cagtgaagaa
     3121 ggtaactgcc agagggggac tatttttgta aaagtgttga ggtcaggctc aacgatatga
     3181 gatcatacaa cccaatgact agaatgaatg ttgtgataag acacaacatg agaatacacc
     3241 ccaacccaag agtgtagaga aattgtggca gagcacaatc agggagagac acaactcacc
     3301 accagagagg gacaggaaag gagttgacag agatcaacta cagaatgaca caccaaccca
     3361 aagatgaaat agagttgaat tgaggactca acgatacggg atcaccacaa cccagtgatg
     3421 agtgagaaaa atgttgattg gaatcaaccg gagatcctca acccagagat ggaagagaaa
     3481 ttggcgatag acacaatcat gaaaatcacc aacccagaga tggtgaagag gaggttgtga
     3541 cgaaacacaa cgataaatca ccacccacct caattattaa agaagttgat tgaaatcaac
     3601 agagaggtat cccaacccaa gagagtgtag gaagtgttga ttgaaatcaa cagggagggg
     3661 tccctcaact cagagatgaa atgaggttgt gacagagcac aatcatggtg acgacacccc
     3721 aacccgggag ggatgaagga agagttgatt ggaatcaacg ggagttctcc tcaaccccca
     3781 cctcaagaga gaagtgagaa gttgacgatg caactacgga atgacaccac aacccagaaa
     3841 tagaatatgg taactgccag aaggactgtt ttgcgagaga gtgttgagca gagtcaacaa
     3901 gatgaaacac aacccataga ggggagtgat gaatgttggt tgcttgtcac caacgatgga
     3961 gatccaccac tcagagatag aataaggtaa ctgccagagg gggtgctagg gggaagtaaa
     4021 agtagtgttg aatcgggctc aacgggatga aggtccacca cacagagggg acccagggtg
     4081 cccacagacc agtggaaaca actgccacag gatggagtcg agagagatga gagcaggagt
     4141 gccctctaag gggatgaacg ttaggtattc taccacgacc cgttccctca cccacacctc
     4201 acccacatgg actcgtttag gatcgagggg taccattgag attgggtctc caagtggaga
     4261 ccctacttat aggtgcgtgt aatgaggtgg agctcagtac agggaaactc tgccccagtg
     4321 gtagacgagt ctacgtcatc agcaacatga tgacagcgcc caacccacac gggtagaggt
     4381 ctcatcctcg acgctcttgt tactcggagg ctaagaggaa atccataacc tctctccctt
     4441 acctctcaac atgagatgct atagggcact cgggtagagt ataccctatc ctcacggacc
     4501 attagtatag cctgtaatcc ctgtgctgca tgccgggatt atcgttatga ctcaggtcac
     4561 agaacctggg cacatgagct ctgtagaagg agagtggaga aaacctgcct gtactctggt
     4621 ggaggcaagg tgatcctgat tgatcacaaa gcctaacacc tagatgggtt ccctttcagg
     4681 gatctcccca tccttattct gctccggctt atcatatctc ggatcacctt aagaagctct
     4741 cctccgatac agttggagcc ttactcactc acctgacagc tcctcattag aacccgtgaa
     4801 gaggggtata gatctatccc gcccgccgcc ctggaggtgt ccccagaata gatctttctg
     4861 gagatagata gataggtata atatatatat atataatata gaagttaata ctaatggggt
     4921 aatgagtgat gtacttgctc tgaagataca tggtgagtct caagaccact gggatgatca
     4981 actactggga ggggcccctt agtcccctta gttatagata ttattattaa atacttgagc
     5041 tagggagggg tgacctgagg tgtgaatggt tatgcactca tctggagatg cagtgggcgc
     5101 atgaccacag atgatgcttc atcactggag gggcccatga gccccctatt ggatattatt
     5161 aatactaatg ggtgggtagg acatagatag ttaagtgggg tagtgatggt acccgctagg
     5221 gataccgtgg ctcctatgac caccggggat gattccgcca ctatatgggt gtaaacactt
     5281 ggacaggagg gaaggacatg gataactggc tgtgatgata cccacactgg ggatacatgg
     5341 tagtgtcgta tgaccacaag ggatactcca ctactaagat ggggcccctt ccttattatg
     5401 attattgtta atacttaaac tggaattagt gatgacaagg tgggtgatgg ggcgcaggtc
     5461 tggtgtatac ctgctgcatc acttagaggg tatatagata gtatagagag atagtataga
     5521 gatataatga tagtaaccat acaatatgat aaggtatatg ataacataga tgatacccat
     5581 gggatcatat acacttgact catagagagg ctctcataga tgagatcata taatgtctat
     5641 accctcctcc taccctagtg tagatgatgt gtatcatcat acactaccac catatagaca
     5701 tccaccacca caccagtaag gaatactata ttgatgccca gtagtaaagt aggcccctat
     5761 atatatcttt ttttttggtt gggctcctca tcgtcttcct gggagtctat taagaatagg
     5821 acataaccta gtctagaaag ggtttaaagt gaggattgag atcctgactt tagagtcctt
     5881 gatagaggtt ggtttgcatg gttgtcggac aacgagaggc tcgcataaac agggaccata
     5941 cctgattcaa tgcaccactg cgtatgaggg tcaaggtccg gttctctcgc cctatgtacc
     6001 atgcgcttat ctcgattgga ggggataatg agtcctctcc tcttggtacg cttgttcctt
     6061 gcgtaatggc gctgaactga gtatgagggc tcaggacacc tcgccacgag atgaatgcgt
     6121 cttcttttac tccacgatcg aaaagaattc caggtaccgg agtttaggtg acaggtgaga
     6181 cctccctgac tgtacagggg tgggtggata gaatacagac ttctgctttg agcagtgctc
     6241 cctattggaa gggcgggaat gatcagccac tttggcctta actgaatcaa ctgtattcac
     6301 catttatatc caagggcatc atcttgatca gagcggtgtt ttaggctctg atgatgggca
     6361 caatgggggt cactgcgaag agtgagggag gtctcctact acggggaggt agtagactcg
     6421 ggtaatccat cctgggttct agtttcacgt ctcggttaag ccgtcgtcgc acttaccatg
     6481 atggtatggt ggaggaagtg ggacacttca ctctctcata gcaaacatca tgacagcttt
     6541 gggtatgcca cttggtgtgg tatacccatg cctagtaagg tgtgcctagg ctaccatagt
     6601 tctggtagaa tgggttgagt tagtgttaac ttatctacac ctggtagggg aggattggga
     6661 atcctggtca cctgggggtg aggggtgtag accagaggaa gttaactgat gtagaatcag
     6721 ggaggtatgg tctagtgaaa aacagttttg agttgctaga tatatagctg tagtaggggt
     6781 agggggttag gaggggaggt gggttggggt gtggttggct ttggaggaga agtgaattat
     6841 gattgcaata ctatgtgatg agtactgaag aagggaaggg atgtttaaat tatactatct
     6901 atcttcagtt agaaggttag ggctagtagt tgcatggtta agggaatgga tgggatgtta
     6961 ttggggtagt gttgttattt aagatgggct accgccgttt attgaatgaa gtgggttgtg
     7021 gaggggttgg ggtggttaaa gatgtgattg atgctcatcc tgcataagat cctacctttg
     7081 gttttattag gtatgggggt aggagtaaga tgatgatgtg atgagcaggg ggaggatgtg
     7141 gtgaaggttt tattactttt gggtgaggag gagattattt tatattgttt tctactcgtc
     7201 tatgtttcca ctaggtgggc agtgttgggg gtgggggacg taggaaaact ggttatttat
     7261 tggggagggt atggagttat tataggaggg ttgttagggt tgataggaag agtagaggga
     7321 aagatataat gacggggtgg tgtttatatt gatgctgaga acacctccgt ctattatgtt
     7381 ctttactaag tgaaatatta ttagagggtt atgaaacctg tttttattta tatggtgata
     7441 gttataataa tcaggtttac gcctatatac gcatattcac gtatggtgtg agtaggtacg
     7501 gtagatagta gggagacgtg aagaaatata aaaggcactt taagacagtg ggtcgtattc
     7561 actattgttg tctcatctgt gggtggggtg ctgctttata aaacagaacc aaataattaa
     7621 cttgggatac agtgataccg tattatagca tgtagatgcc tgttttaacc tctcgtgtag
     7681 cttaagtata agcgcaactc tgaagaggtt gagattaaat acgagagaga tagtataagc
     7741 taacacaagc tactgagttc atacctcaac aatgtctgat agactactat cattaaaatg
     7801 ggggactatt tttagtgagg gctaggggcc ctgtttaaaa attatggggg tggtggtgag
     7861 gtgcaccatc atggggagag gcccatgccc ctttatataa attattaata ctgttgttgt
     7921 ggagtggacc ggggggtact ccactaggga tgggtcaggg cccactatat ataatactta
     7981 aaaataggga tgacaggttg atgggtaatg gggagttatg atgatgcacc tgctctgagg
     8041 atgcatgggt gatgtcgcat gaccacgaga tgttccatca ctagaggggt cccatgcccc
     8101 tctttgaaaa gaaatgaagt agtggtgagg gatggctgcg tggggggact acgccacggt
     8161 gggtagggag gggtgatgag tatggagtga agtgaaatgg ggtgaaagtt gtcaaaaatg
     8221 gggaaaagcg taagggggtg tatcagagag atggtgatga gtggctttgg gaggcttgtt
     8281 agaggggaga gaaaaggggg gaaatgggga gagattttac tttggagggt ttaccagaga
     8341 gggggagagg aaaatgctca cagggagaaa agttttgggc tgtgagacgg agagaagaga
     8401 tgagaagata agggagggaa accacaacca ggagagggag gagtgttgag tgagatcaac
     8461 gaggaagatc ctcaccaccc agagaaggag atgaaataac tgcagcacag ctgactgcaa
     8521 cgagggagtg agaagaaatc acatgaaaat caccacccca ccacgggatg agatgaagtt
     8581 gtgatccaga aaacacaatc agggtgccac aaccaggaga agaggaaaga caacgacagc
     8641 agtccgcagc gagaggagtg agaagaaatc aataatgaaa atctcaccca agccacaggg
     8701 agaggaagga gacagccaga agggaggaat gtttttgtga agagttgaac ggggtcaacg
     8761 acacagaatc accacaaccc agagagaatg gagaatgttg gttaacacca acgatggaaa
     8821 tccacaactc acctcagtga tcaaagtaga taactgccag aaggagaaag tattttgtga
     8881 aagagttgag cggagtcaac gatacggaat cctccaccac ccatagagtg aaatgttggt
     8941 aaacaccaac atggaggata caactccata ccacggggga gatgaatgtt gattgaaatc
     9001 aacaagagag gtcctcaacc tcaattatga tgaaataaga agttgaacag aatcaaatga
     9061 gagtaaccac aacccagaaa tgaaattagg ttgagatgga actcaacagg ataacatttc
     9121 cctggccaga gtgaaaaagg gagggttgac gagatcaact ggaacgactt tcagttatga
     9181 taaaatgaaa taacgacacc agtccgtagc gagagggaga gaagagaaaa tgttgaacag
     9241 agtcaactaa gtagctccaa cccagagagt gaggagggtt gacagagatc aaccatgaaa
     9301 aatcatcaac caacttcgcc aaaggagtag gatagagagt tgagatgaga ctcaacgatg
     9361 gaacgccacc actcaaaggg acagagaaag agttgaagca gagtcaacta agagtagaca
     9421 caactcacct cagagaggag tgagagaggt tgattgggaa atcaaccaga aaaatcctca
     9481 actcaagaga gagtgatgaa tgttgagatg agactcaact ggagatcacc accacccacc
     9541 accagagatg agggaaagtt gagatgggac tcaacaacag tgctcctcaa cccaaagaga
     9601 gtgtaggaag tgttgatgga gaccaactat gtaaactcct ccaaccccac ctctcaatga
     9661 tgatggaaga aagttgagat ggaactcaac aggataacga caccacaacc cagagtgaaa
     9721 aaggagggtt gacagagatc aactggaatg acgccaccac ccagttatga taaaatgaaa
     9781 taacgacacc agtccatgct tgaggaggag agaaaaatgt tgagcaagag tcaactaaga
     9841 gtagccccaa ctcacctcaa cgacgaaatg aagttgagat ggaactcaac gatacggaga
     9901 actaacaaga gggatgaaag ggaagattgt ggtgagacac aatcacagag agctcaaccc
     9961 agagaggtga ggaggagtga aaaatgttga tgaggatcaa cgatgaaatc caccacccca
    10021 acctcaatta ttaagagaga ggttgattga aatcaacaga gaaaatcacc aactcacctc
    10081 gatgacggaa gggataactg ccagggggct atttttgtga aaagagttga acgatgtcaa
    10141 cgatagaaat cctcaactca ccaccagaga gaaacaacga cagtccgtga gaggagtgcg
    10201 gaaatggtga cgagatcaac gatgcggaat ccaccaccca ccaggatgag gaaggtggtg
    10261 gaagatgagg actccaacga gagagatacc ccaacccaat tgagaaggaa gaagattgtg
    10321 atcgagcaca atcatggaga tccacaaccc agtaacagaa atgaggttga gatagaactc
    10381 aacgacagtc atacaagcta cctgaggaca ggatgaaagt tgaagtgagg gatcaactgg
    10441 agaaatcaac ccaggagagg agaggttgtg atgagacaca actggagatc accacaaccc
    10501 agagatgaag atggaggtaa gcagcaagat ggaatataag ggaatcgtgg taactgccag
    10561 ggatgagttt gaaggactgg aagtagagga aggagttggt gaagaccaac ggagaccaca
    10621 actcaggtgt gatggaatga aataactgca agcaggatca ttgaattgag ggagtggaga
    10681 gagtgttgag ccggagtcaa ccagagaaaa tcctcaacca accatagaga tggaggaaac
    10741 caacgacaac agtccatggc gagagggaag gagtggaaat gttgaacgga atcattcgag
    10801 tgtttcttga ggatgagagg aagagttgaa cgggtcaacc agaggaactc caactcaaag
    10861 agaaagtgag tagggttgat tgaaatcaac tacaacgaca caccaaccca atgatggaat
    10921 agagttgagg tgagactcaa cgatgaaatc ctcaacctac aatgatgaaa ggaggttgtg
    10981 attgaacctg gcaggagtcc tgcagcctca gtgaacaaag ggagtgttgg tggggaccaa
    11041 cgatgagggg gccacaactc caccaccaga gggcaatatg aaattgacga tgcaactagt
    11101 gaatgacacc accccagtgc cattaaaatg aaataacgac agcagtccta acagggagag
    11161 atgaaagttg tgatccagcc attaaaatcc tcaaccccgc cagagggaga agttgactac
    11221 tagctggaat gacaccacca cccacctcga agaaggggtt gtgatcaaac tgtaaaaaca
    11281 ccacaaccca gtgaggagtg aagagggttg attgaaatca accagaaaat cctcaactca
    11341 agagagagtg gagaatgttg gtagacacca actgcatcag ctccatcaat gaccaatgac
    11401 gaaataaggt tgagatgaaa ctcaacagag attcatacaa cccaatgaga gtggaatgtt
    11461 gatgaggtca actggaggaa tccacaaccc agagggtaga gttgaggatg ggactcaaca
    11521 tagattcact aattgaagaa gagaagattg tgatcgaggc acaatcatgg aatccacaac
    11581 ccagtaacag aaatgaggtt gaatcgaact caacgacgag tcccttatac agagggatga
    11641 ggaaggagtt gacagaatca acacagaatg acaccacaac ccagagtgag aagaaggaag
    11701 ttgtgatcgc gggcacaaca gagaatcacc caactcaaga aataaataaa aagttgaggg
    11761 tggagctcaa cgggaggaaa gcaacctcca gtgagatgaa aaaattaatt ttaagtaaaa
    11821 ttagattggt aaagagttaa aagtaaaaga aaaaaataaa aaaatgtagg agggtgatga
    11881 gtggagtatg gtttgaagtg aaatggggtg aaagttgtca aaattggaga aaatcgtaag
    11941 ggtgtatcag tgattggtga tgagtggctt tgggaggctt gttagagggg agaaaaaggg
    12001 gaaatgggag aggattttac tttggagggt ttaccagaga gggggagagg aggagaaaat
    12061 gctcacaggg gagaaaagtt ttgggctgtg gcaggaggga gtggcaccaa ctcagaagat
    12121 gatgggaaga taagggaggg aaggcacaac tcaagaaagg atgagtggta agtgggatca
    12181 acgagaggtc ctcaacccag agaagggagc agtgcttgat ccaagcacaa tcagggatag
    12241 ccacaacttg aagtgagaga agaagcagca gcagcagtca catagcggag aggaggtagg
    12301 aaagaaatca ataatgaaaa tctccaaccc agccccgggg atggaagaga aataactgca
    12361 gcatggccat ggctgtgaga gtgcagggaa atgttgatga gatcaacgat gcaggaaatc
    12421 accacaaccc cactgagatg aaattaagt
//
LOCUS       Eustrongylides_s        7765 bp    DNA     circular INV 01-JAN-1980
DEFINITION  Eustrongylides sp. isolate bc1-4_pool mitochondrial minichromosome,
            complete sequence.
ACCESSION   Eustrongylides_sp_bc14pool_mtDNA_08
VERSION     Eustrongylides_sp_bc14pool_mtDNA_08
KEYWORDS    .
SOURCE      .
  ORGANISM  Eustrongylides sp.
            Eukaryota; Metazoa; Ecdysozoa; Nematoda; Enoplea; Enoplia;
            Dioctophymatida; Dioctophymatidae; Eustrongylides.
FEATURES             Location/Qualifiers
     source          1..7765
                     /organism="Eustrongylides sp."
                     /mol_type="genomic DNA"
                     /isolate="bc1-4_pool"
                     /host="Paramormyrops kingsleyae"
                     /country="Gabon"
                     /collection_date="2019"
                     /organelle="mitochondrion"
     gene            5875..5924
                     /gene="trnY"
     tRNA            5875..5924
                     /product="tRNA-Tyr"
     gene            complement(6005..6069)
                     /gene="trnF"
     tRNA            complement(6005..6069)
                     /product="tRNA-Phe"
     gene            6024..6086
                     /gene="trnL1"
     tRNA            6024..6086
                     /product="tRNA-Leu"
     gene            6086..6142
                     /gene="trnS2"
     tRNA            6086..6142
                     /product="tRNA-Ser"
     gene            6478..6534
                     /gene="trnT"
     tRNA            6478..6534
                     /product="tRNA-Thr"
     gene            complement(6533..6597)
                     /gene="trnW"
     tRNA            complement(6533..6597)
                     /product="tRNA-Trp"
     gene            6595..6657
                     /gene="trnN"
     tRNA            6595..6657
                     /product="tRNA-Asn"
     gene            6947..7001
                     /gene="trnD"
     tRNA            6947..7001
                     /product="tRNA-Asp"
     gene            6204..6470
                     /gene="nad3"
     CDS             6204..6470
                     /product="NADH dehydrogenase subunit 3"
                     /codon_start=1
                     /transl_table=5
                     /protein_id="gnl|bc14pool|nad3_mtDNA_08"
     gene            complement(6655..6780)
                     /gene="nad4l"
     CDS             complement(6655..6780)
                     /product="NADH dehydrogenase subunit 4L"
                     /codon_start=1
                     /transl_table=5
                     /protein_id="gnl|bc14pool|nad4l_mtDNA_08"
     rep_origin      1522..5647
                     /note="putative mitochondrial control region / origin of
                     replication"
ORIGIN
        1 aaactcccaa ccccacctcc ctgttgattt aattcaacac tcttcactct ctctgggttg
       61 aggtggaatt cttgttgtgc tctgtcacaa cctctcttcc ctcttgaggt gagttggggc
      121 tactcttagt tgactctgct cagcatttct cttctctcct ctcactacgg actgttgtcg
      181 ttatttcatt ttatcataac tgggtggtgg cgtcattcca gttgatctct gtcaacactc
      241 ctttctcact ctgagttgtg gtgtcgttat cctgttgagt tccatctcaa ctttccatca
      301 tcattgaggt ggggttgagg agtttacata gttggtctcc accaacactt cctacactct
      361 cttgggttga ggagcaccgt tgttgagtcc catctcaact cttccctcat ctctctggtg
      421 gtgggtggtg gagatctcca gttgagtctc atctcaacat tcatccactc cctcttgggt
      481 tgtggctctc tctggttgat ttcaatcaac cctactcact ttctctttga gttggagttc
      541 tctctggttg accccgctca actctcttct cccctgggtt tgggtgattt cctgttgagt
      601 tccatctcaa cctaatttca tttctgagtt gtggctactt tcagttgact ctgctcaact
      661 ttatttcatc ataactgagg ttgaggacct ctcttgttga tttcaatcaa ctctcatctc
      721 gcccccgtgg tggtgagttg tggcccctca tcgttggtgt ttaccaacat ttcactccct
      781 ctatgggtgg tggagattcc gtatcgttga ctccgctcaa ctcttttcac aaaatactcc
      841 tccccttctg gcagttacct actttgatca ctgaggtgag ttgtggattt ccatcgttgg
      901 tgttaaccaa cattctccac tctctctggg ttgtggtgat tctgtgtcgt tgaccccgtt
      961 caacactctc tcacaaaaac actcctccct tctggccgtc tccttccctc tctcccctgt
     1021 ggccctgggt tggagatttt cattattgat ttctcctcac tctctctcgc tacggactgt
     1081 tgtcgttgtt tcttctcttc tcactgggtt gtggctatcc ctgattgtgc ttgatcacaa
     1141 cttcactcct tctctgggtt gaggacctct ctcgttgatc ccactcaaca ctcctttctc
     1201 ctctgagttg tggtgtcatt cccttatctt tcctctctct tctcctgggg tctcacagcc
     1261 caaaactttc tcccctgtga gcattttctc tctcccctct ctggtaaacc tccaaagtaa
     1321 aatcttcccc tcattttccc tccttttctc tcccctctaa caagcctccc aagccactca
     1381 tcaccaatca ctgatacacc cccttacgat tttctccaac tttgacaact ttcaccccat
     1441 ttcacttcaa accatactcc actcatcacc ctcctacatt tttttatttt ttttcttttt
     1501 actttaaccc ctttaccacc caattttact taaaattaat ttttttatca ttttgggttg
     1561 gtgcactccc tgttgagttc catctcaact ttcatctatc cctgaggtgg ggttgtggtg
     1621 ttccatcgtt gtgtttcatc acaacctctc ttctctcttg aggtgggtgg tgggatctcc
     1681 agttgagttt catctcaaca ttcatcactt cttatgggtt ggggtgtctc tctgttgagt
     1741 ttcatctcaa cccaacttca tcactgggtt gtggggctca cggttgtgcc cgatcacaac
     1801 tctcatctct ctcctgtggt gagttgagga tttctatcgt tgattcccat caacatttca
     1861 ctctctctat gggttgtggt gattctgtgt cgttgagttc catctcaact tctctactcc
     1921 ttgaggttgg tggtggtggt ggagaattcc agttgatctc tgtcaactct tctctcactc
     1981 tctggtggtg ggttggggtg tttctctgtt gagttccatc tcaacctctc ttcctcctcc
     2041 ctgggttgtg gattttcatt gttgatttca atcaacactc ttcactcatc tctgggttgg
     2101 ggttactcat agttggtgac aaccaacact ccttccctct ctgggttggt gctctctctc
     2161 gttgtgctct gctcacaact cttccctctc ctgtggcagt ggggttgagg atttctctgg
     2221 ttgaccccgc tcaacactct tccacactct cttgagttgg ggtgaattta tgttgagcct
     2281 cgatctcaac actcatctct cctgtggtga gttgtggcta ttcatcgttg gtcctcacca
     2341 acactcccat ccatccctga gttgtggtga tcccgtatcg ttgactccgc tcaacatttc
     2401 tctctctcct ctcgctagga ctggtgtcgt tgtttctctc ctctctcgcg gtgagttggt
     2461 gctcttcctg attgtgtctc atcacaactt catctcctct cctgtggtga gttggtgatt
     2521 ttcatggttg atttcaatca accctcctca ctctctctgg gtggtggtgt cattccctag
     2581 ttgcatcgcc aactctcatc tcccttgagg tgggttgagg aggaactccg ttgatctcct
     2641 gtcaactctt ctctcctctc ctgggttggt gtgtcattcc agttgatccc catcaacacc
     2701 tctcatcctc cctgggttgg gatctccatc gttgagttcc atctcaactt tctctcatct
     2761 ctcttgggca gtggggttgt ggatttcacc gttgtgtctc atcacaattt ctcctctctc
     2821 tctgggtggt gggttgtggc tctctctggt tgacttcact caactctttt acaaaaataa
     2881 tccctccctt ctggcagtca ccatattcta tctccaggtg gtggggttga ggagtaccat
     2941 cgttgagttc catctcaact tctctctctc gaggtgggtt gtggagaatt cagttgtgtt
     3001 caatcacaac ttcatcctgt cattgaggtg gggctgtgga gattttctct gttgagtccc
     3061 acctcaacac ttcttctcac tctgggttgt ggagaattcc tgttgagtcc catctcaact
     3121 tcattttagt cattgggttg tggtgattct ctgttgtgtt caatcacaac tttctgtctt
     3181 catcgggttg gggtgtcacc atgattgtgc tctgtcacaa tttctcttcc ctcttgaggt
     3241 ggggtggtgg tgatcttcag ttgtgttcaa tcacaacctg ctttcatcat tgaggtgggg
     3301 ttgaggagaa cttctgttgg tcctcaccaa cattttctgt actcccttgg gttgtggtga
     3361 ttctctgttg tgcctgatca caacttttat tcatctaagt gggttgtgga tttccatcgt
     3421 tgagttccat ctcaactttc ttccctactc cctcacgcta cggtctgccg tcgttatttt
     3481 cattttatca taactgggtt gtggcgttcc atcgttgtgt tcaatcacaa cttcatcctg
     3541 tcattgaggt ggggttgagg agaattctcg ttgagttcca tctcaactct ctcctccctc
     3601 tctgggtggt ggtgtcattc cgtagttgcg tagtcaactc ttatcctttt ctggtggtga
     3661 gtggaggaga acttctgttg gtcctcacca acatttctta cactctcttg ggttgtggct
     3721 tctcatcgtt gagttccatc tcaacttcat tttgtcattg ggttgtggag atctccagtt
     3781 gagtttcatc tcaactttct tcactcctcc tctgggttgt ggacctccat cgttgatctc
     3841 actcaaccct ccctactctc tgggtggtgg cttctcatcg ttgagtctca tctcaactct
     3901 ctcctcctct ctgggttggt gctctctgtg attgtgctct gtcacaattt ctcttcctct
     3961 tgaggtgggg ttgaggagaa ttctcgttga gttccatctc aacctctctt ccctctctgg
     4021 gtggtggtgt cattccgtag ttgcgtagtc aactctcatc tcccttgagg tggggttgag
     4081 gagaatttct gttgacttca ctcaactcta ttttcatctc tgggttgtgg atcctcctag
     4141 ttggtgacaa ccaacactcc ttactcctct ctgggttgga gctctccgtg attgtgtctc
     4201 gtcacaactt ttcctcactc ctctttgggt tgtggcctct cactaaaatt taattcatct
     4261 cactccctct cgctacggac tggtgtcgtt gtttctctcc tctctggtgg tgagttgagg
     4321 atttctatcg ttgacatcgt tcaactcttt tcacaaaaat actcctccct tctggcagtt
     4381 accttctctc ttcactgagt tgtggattcc taccgttggt cctcaccaac ttctcttcac
     4441 tcctccctcc tctctactca atggggtctc cttcgctaaa acccacctct cccttgcagt
     4501 tacctactta tcttcccttg tatctccctt gcagttacct acctccgtca ttgggttggg
     4561 gtgtcatcat gattgtgttc cgtcacaatc ttctcatctc tttgggttga ggcacctctc
     4621 tgttgatttc aatcaacctt tcttaataat tgaggtgagt ggtggagtac cctcgttgtg
     4681 ctctgtcaca acttcatctc gccatcgggg tgagttgcgg attttcattg ttgagtccca
     4741 tctcaactct atttccatcc ctgagttgtg gcgattctct gttgtgttca atcacaactt
     4801 aatttcatct cagtgggttg tggtgattct gcatcgttga tctctatcaa catttccctg
     4861 cactccctca cgttacggtc atgctgcagt tatttctctt ccatccccag ggctgggttg
     4921 gagattttca ttattgattt cttctcactc cctctcgcta cggactgctg tcgttgtttc
     4981 tcctcatcac tctcttgggt tgtggcccct catcgttgtg tctcatcaca acattcatct
     5041 catcccgtgg tggggtggtg attttcatta ttgatttctt ctcactccct cacgttacgg
     5101 tcatgctgca gttatttcat ctcctccctg ggtggtggag ttggtgattt tcatggttga
     5161 tcccactcaa cactcctttc tcactctgag ttgtggtgtc attcccttat ctttcctctc
     5221 tcctctcctg gggtctcaca gcccaaaact tttctccctg tgagcatttt ctctcctctc
     5281 cccctctctg gtaaaccctc caaagtaaaa tcctcccctc atttcccctc cttttctctc
     5341 ccctctaaca agcctcccaa agccactcat caccatctcc cgatacaccc cttacgcttt
     5401 tccccatttt tgacaacttt caccccattt cacttcaaac catactccac tcacccctct
     5461 cctaccccca gtggcgtagt cccccaacgc agccaccccc tcaccactac ttcatttctt
     5521 ttcttcttta ataagagggg catgggaccc cctccccagt gatgaagcat cctctatgcg
     5581 ggtacatcac ccttaccctc ccatgccttc accacacaca gtattaataa taataataat
     5641 aatttataag gggactaagg ggcccctcta ccatggttga gcatcccctt gtggtcatgc
     5701 gaacaccatc tagtgcctcc cgagcgagca ctcctcctac cgttatagtg tcagtatcta
     5761 tctatatcta tagtgggccc tgggacccac atcccaatgt ggttgaacac tccccctgtg
     5821 aaaccactaa ttgcttaatc acacctctcc cctaacaaaa atagtccccc catcaacaga
     5881 gtaggagtct cctaagagct gtaaactctt aattatatct gtttatccta ctcttgtacc
     5941 aactatatcc cttctccatg cccctatacc taattaccct ctcactcttt tctctataat
     6001 ctcctgcttt aaaatgaact aacactgtct tggcagattc aatgcattaa atttaggatt
     6061 tacgaatacc attaaggtag acagtaagcc cgcatttata aagcttgaaa ctttattact
     6121 cgtttctata acgacaggct taatagcagt gttctcaatt atcttattcc tcacctctct
     6181 caccatttcc ttcctccttc tcttcactca atccctcctc cgagaagaag aagactggtc
     6241 ccaccccctt tgaatgtggc accgacccct tcaaatccca acgtcttccc ttctccctca
     6301 acttttactc catcgccctc atctttgtca tcttcgatct tgagattctc ttagtagtag
     6361 gcgtaatctt tcacgtccta cacccatcat tctacttact ctctaacctc ctactcctat
     6421 tcatctcctc taccctaatc ctagaatggt ccctaagaaa gctcatctga tacttctgct
     6481 ttactagttt aaataaaaac atagatcctg taaatctaag attttaataa agcacagcct
     6541 gtccacagga gacatcccca gctttgaagg ctagtagttt tattaaccta aggcagtgaa
     6601 gcttagcata tactaataat gcaatggaat gttaatccgt tgaacaagtc ttcattatac
     6661 aatcatattc cttctttttt cattactgta cctccgtacc aatagtacta acagtgtcaa
     6721 tccaattact ctatgtgaca ctctaataac aatccttcac actacccttc cccaccccct
     6781 cccctccatc ttaacccaat aatcctcaac ctccccatct ccaagcaaat tagagtgcac
     6841 atcaccctct cccttctcat aaccaacttc accaccctcc ccacaaagat aataatctct
     6901 atcatcatat aaaccattta atagaagtcc ttgactttgc tccctaggag ctatagttta
     6961 tataaaatat tagtatgtca atctaaagat ccttagctct acccatctac acccctcacc
     7021 cccaggtgac caggattccc aatcctcccc taccaggtgt agataagtta acactaactc
     7081 aacccattct accagaacta tggtagccta ggcacacctt actaggcatg ggtataccac
     7141 accaagtggc atacccaaag ctgtcatgat gtttgctatg agagagtgaa gtgtcccact
     7201 tcctccacca taccatcatg gtaagtgcga cgacggctta accgagacgt gaaactagaa
     7261 cccaggatgg attacccgag tctactaccc cccgtagtag gagacctccc tcactcttcg
     7321 cagtgacccc cattgtgccc atcatcagag cctaaaacac cgctctgatc aagatgatgc
     7381 ccttggacta taaatggtga atacagttga ttcagttaag gccaaagtgg ctgatcattc
     7441 ccgcccttcc aatagggagc actgctcaaa gcagaagtct gtattctatc cacccacccc
     7501 tgtacagtca gggaggtctc acctgtcacc taaactccgg tacctggaat tcttttcgat
     7561 cgtggggagt aaaagaagac gcattcatct cgtggcgagg tgtcctgagc cctcatactc
     7621 agttcagcgc cattacgcaa ggaacaagcg taccaagagg agaggactca ttatcccctc
     7681 caatcgagat aagcgcatgg tacatagggc gagagaaccg gaccttgacc ctcatacgca
     7741 gtggtgcatt gaatcaggta tggtc
//
LOCUS       Eustrongylides_s       12865 bp    DNA     circular INV 01-JAN-1980
DEFINITION  Eustrongylides sp. isolate bc1-4_pool mitochondrial minichromosome,
            complete sequence.
ACCESSION   Eustrongylides_sp_bc14pool_mtDNA_09
VERSION     Eustrongylides_sp_bc14pool_mtDNA_09
KEYWORDS    .
SOURCE      .
  ORGANISM  Eustrongylides sp.
            Eukaryota; Metazoa; Ecdysozoa; Nematoda; Enoplea; Enoplia;
            Dioctophymatida; Dioctophymatidae; Eustrongylides.
FEATURES             Location/Qualifiers
     source          1..12865
                     /organism="Eustrongylides sp."
                     /mol_type="genomic DNA"
                     /isolate="bc1-4_pool"
                     /host="Paramormyrops kingsleyae"
                     /country="Gabon"
                     /collection_date="2019"
                     /organelle="mitochondrion"
     gene            2407..2469
                     /gene="trnR"
     tRNA            2407..2469
                     /product="tRNA-Arg"
     gene            complement(10243..10305)
                     /gene="trnR"
     tRNA            complement(10243..10305)
                     /product="tRNA-Arg"
     gene            complement(join(10526..11068,11118..11288))
                     /gene="nad4"
     gene            1766..2188
                     /gene="nad2"
     CDS             1766..2188
                     /product="NADH dehydrogenase subunit 2"
                     /codon_start=1
                     /transl_table=5
                     /protein_id="gnl|bc14pool|nad2_mtDNA_09"
     gene            complement(11059..11130)
                     /gene="nad5"
     CDS             complement(11059..11130)
                     /product="NADH dehydrogenase subunit 5"
                     /codon_start=1
                     /transl_table=5
                     /protein_id="gnl|bc14pool|nad5_mtDNA_09"
ORIGIN
        1 tatagagata gtatagtgat atagatagag tagtgataat acaatatgat aaggtatatg
       61 ataacataga tgatacccat agggatcata tacacttgac tcatatgaga ggtgctctca
      121 tagatgagat catataatgt ctatacctcc ctcctaccct agtgtagatg atgtgtatca
      181 tcatacacta ccaccatata gacatccacc accacaccag gtataagaag accacatatg
      241 gagcccacat atagtaaggt aggcccccat atatatatct ttttttggtt gggctcctct
      301 gcgtcttccc tgggagtcta ttaagaatag gacataacct agtctagaaa gggtttaaaa
      361 gtgaggattg agatcctgac tttagagtcc ttgatagagg ttggtttgca tggttgtcgg
      421 acaacgagag gctcgcataa acagggacca tacctgattc aatgcaccac tgcgtatgag
      481 ggtcaaggtc agttctctcg ccctatgtac catgcgctta tctcgattgg aggggataat
      541 gagtcctctc ctcttggtac gcttgttcct tgcgtaatgg cgctgaactg agtatgaggg
      601 ctcaggacac ctcgccacga gatgaatgcg tcttctttta ctccccacga tcgaaaagaa
      661 ttccaggtac cggagtttag gtgacaggtg agacctccct gactgtacag gggtgggtgg
      721 atagaataca gacttctgct ttgagcagtg ctccctattg gaagggcggg aatgatcagc
      781 cactttggcc ttaactgaat caactgtatt caccatttat agtccaaggg catcatcttg
      841 atcagagcgg tgttttaggc tctgatgatg ggcacaatgg gggtcactgc gaagagtgag
      901 ggaggtctcc tactacgggg ggtagtagac tcgggtaatc catcctgggt tctagtttca
      961 cgtctcggtt aagccgtcgt cgcacttacc atgatggtat ggtggaggaa gtgggacact
     1021 tcactctctc atagcaaaca tcatgacagc tttgggtatg ccacttggtg tggtataccc
     1081 atgcctagta aggtgtgcct aggctaccat agttctggta gaatgggttg agttagtgtt
     1141 aacttatcta cacctggtag gggaggattg ggaatcctgg tcacctgggg gtgaggggtg
     1201 tagatttatg ataaaactca agtataaaat gcttggttta atgggggtgg ggagagttgg
     1261 atgtatactt gatggaggga ggaggtgaag aagattgtta aggagtatga ggagaatgag
     1321 gcgatgcata agactagtaa catttttagt tatggtgtgt gtatatagaa tgataatgtc
     1381 taataaggta aagtttgaga gggtgatggt gttgtatttg cctattttac tagtgttttt
     1441 taataggaat aacatcatcc tgttttatat tacttttgag ttgtcaattt tacctatctt
     1501 tattatcatt ttagggtggg gggacagcca gaacggttgg ggagaggttc ttatctactt
     1561 ttgtacacat tgagggcatc ggtgccgctg tttgtggtgt tcttggctgt ggggagtggg
     1621 ggtgggggtt ggagatgggt tggggtgtgg ttgttatggt tagtgtgccg tttttgatta
     1681 agatgccact gtttaggttg catatgtggc tacctaaggc acacgttgaa agacctacta
     1741 ttggtaggat agtgttagca ggggtattat taaagacagg gggtatgggc tatataaagt
     1801 aagaagaata attagaagta agactctgtg gtggattagg agaattggaa tcttacttgt
     1861 gggaagaggt gttataagag gtattataca aagagatgtc aagaagttcg tagcgtatag
     1921 aagggtgtcg catatgagaa ttattgcgag agttatggct acgaaaagaa ttaatgtggc
     1981 gctaatctct tcagtagtta tactatcaca tggagtgata aggagaatga tattctattt
     2041 tatagcagca atgaggaatg gagttaaaac tcgattgctg tataatcaga attcattgat
     2101 gaggagggta aggaaaaggt gattattagc tggggctatg tttatgaata ttggtatgcc
     2161 accttctgtg tcgttggtgg ggagatgagg gcgttaatga ggtgaggaag gatgtgagtt
     2221 tgaaatttat tgattagggt gtgatattcc taaattttat agttatagca agatggatgg
     2281 ttattaccct aaacagatat aaaattagaa aagagactat caccgtaccc actagggaag
     2341 atatttcaat tattcaatcc ctgacaacga ccgtgttact gtgggaagtg attgagttta
     2401 tgtcatcagc gctaaatgat acttaatcat gcttaatttc gacttaagcc tagggaaacc
     2461 cagcgctgtt aaagggggga ctatttttgg gggatgagtg ggggtcccat gcccgcctat
     2521 taaaaataga ttagtagtga gggtgagtag gtggcttcac ctgggggtgg ggttacgcca
     2581 ctgggtagag tgggtcctag agcccactat atataataat aataataatg ctggtgatgg
     2641 gtaggtggtg agtggggtgt agtgatgcac ctgctctgag gatgcatggg tgatgtcgca
     2701 tgaccacaag gggatgttcc atcactagag gggtcccatg ccccctctta ttaaagaaga
     2761 aaagaaatga agtagtggtg agggggtggc tgcgttgggg ggactacgcc actgggggta
     2821 ggagaggggt gagtggagta tggtttgaag tgaaatgggg tgaaagttgt caaaaatggg
     2881 gaaaagcgta agggggtgta tcaggagatg gtgatgagtg gctttgggag gcttgttaga
     2941 ggggagagaa aaaggagggg aaatgagggg aagattttac tttggagggt ttaccagaga
     3001 gggggagagg agagaaaatg ctcacagggg agaaaagttt tgggctgtga gaccccggga
     3061 gaggagagag gaaagataag ggaatgacac cacaactcag agtgagaaag gagtgttgac
     3121 agaggtcaac catgaaaatc accaactcca ccacccaggg aggagatgaa ataactgcag
     3181 catgaccgta acgtgaggga gtgaagaaat caataatgaa aatcaccacc ccaccacggg
     3241 atgagatgaa tgttgtgatg agacacaacg atgaggggcc acaacccaag agagtgatga
     3301 ggagaaacaa cgacagcagt ccgtagcgag agggagtgag aagaaatcaa taatgaaaat
     3361 ctccaaccca gccccaggga tggaagagaa ataactgcag catgaccgta acgtgaggga
     3421 gtgcaggaaa tgttgataga gatcaacgat gcagaatcac cacaacccac tgagatgaaa
     3481 ttaagttgtg attgaacaca acagagaatc actacaactc cagggatgga aatgagagtt
     3541 gagatgggac tcaacaatga aaatccgcaa ctcaccccga tggcgagatg aagttgtgac
     3601 agagcacaac gagggtactc caccactcac ctcaattatt aagaaagttg attgaaatca
     3661 acagagaggt gcccaaccca aagagagatg agaagattga ctggaacaca atcatgatga
     3721 caccccaacc caatgacgga ggtaggtaac tgcaagggga gatacaaggg gaagataagt
     3781 aggtaactgc aagggagagg tgggttttgg cgaaggagac cccattgagt agagaggagg
     3841 gaggagtgaa gagaagttgg tgaggaccaa cggtaggaat ccacaactca gtgaagagag
     3901 aggtaactgc cagaagggga ggagtatttt tgtgaaaaga gttgaacgat gtcaacgata
     3961 gaaatcctca actcaccacc agagaggaga gaaacaacga caccagtccg tagcgagagg
     4021 gagtgagatg gaattaaatt ttagtgagag gccacaaccc aaagaggagt gaggaaaagt
     4081 tgtgacgaga cacaatcacg gagagctcca acccagagag gtagaggagt gttggttgtc
     4141 accaactagg aggatccaca acccagagat gaaaatagag ttgagtgaag tcaacagaag
     4201 ttctcctcaa ccccacctca agggagatga gagttgacta cacaactgga atcacaccac
     4261 cacccagaga gggaagagag agttgagatg agactcaacg atgagaagcc accacctaga
     4321 gagagtaggg agggttgagt gagatcaacg atggaggtcc acaacccaga ggaggagtga
     4381 agaaagttga gatgaaactc aactggagat ctccacaacc caatgacaaa atgaagttga
     4441 gatggaactc aacgatgaag aagccacaac ccaagagagt gtaagaaatg ttggtgagga
     4501 ccaacatgaa gctctcctcc actcaccacc agaaaaggat aagagttgac tacgcaacta
     4561 cagaatgaca ccaccaccca gagagggagg agagagttga gatggaactc aacgagaatt
     4621 ctcctcaacc ccacctcaat gacaggatga agttgtgatt gaaacacaac gatggaacgc
     4681 cacaacccag ttatgataaa atgaaataac gacggcagac cgtagcgtga ggagtaggga
     4741 agaagttgag atggaactca acgatggaaa tccacaaccc acttagatga ataaaagttg
     4801 tgatcaggca caacagagga atcaccacaa cccaagggag tacagaaaat gttggtgagg
     4861 accagcagaa gttctcctca accccacctc aatgatgaaa gcaggttgtg attgaacaca
     4921 actgaagatc accaccaccc cacctcaaga gggaagagaa attgtgacag agcacaatca
     4981 tggtgacacc cccaacccga tgaagacaga aagctgtgat tgaacacaac agagaatcac
     5041 cacaacccaa tgacaaaatg aagttgagag atgggactca tacagcacct ctccacaacc
     5101 cagagtagaa agaagtgttg aggtgggact caacagagaa aatctccaca accccaccct
     5161 caatgacagg atgaagttgt gattgaacac aactggaatt ctccacaacc cacctcaaga
     5221 gaagagaagt tgagatggaa ctcaacgatg gtactcctca acccctacac ccaggagata
     5281 gaatatggtg actgccagaa ggagggatta tttttgtaaa agagttggag tgaagtcaaa
     5341 ccagaaagtt aacactaacc tcaacccatt cctaccagaa ctatggcagc ctataggcac
     5401 accacagtgg ctgggcatac cacaccaagt ggtataccca aagctgtcat gatgtttgtt
     5461 atgagagagt gaagtgtccc acttcctcca ccataccatc atgcaggcaa gggacgacgg
     5521 cttaactgag acgtgaaact agaacccagg atggattacc ctccctccta ccctagtgta
     5581 gatgatgtgc atcatcatac actaccacca tatagacatc caccactctc acaccaggca
     5641 taagaagacc acatatggag ccctacacat agtgtgctgt aggccctcat atatcttttg
     5701 ttagccctca tgtctcctgg gagtctatta agaattagga cataacctag tctagaaaag
     5761 ggtttaaagt gaggattgag atctctgtca actcttctct cactctctgg tggtgggttg
     5821 gggtgtttct ctgttgagtt ccatctcaac ctctcttctc ctccctgggt tgtggatttt
     5881 cattgttgat ttcaatcaac actcttcact catctctggg ttggggttac tcatagttgg
     5941 tgacaactca acactccttc cctctctggg ttggtgctct ctctcgttgt gctcgctcac
     6001 aactcttccc tctcctgtgg cagtggggtt gaggatttct ctggttgacc ccgctcaaca
     6061 ctccacactc tcttgagttg gggtgaattt atgttgagct cgatctcaac actcatctct
     6121 cctgtggtga gttgtggcta ttcatcgttg gtcctcacca acactcccat ccatccctga
     6181 gttgtggtga tcccgcatcg ttgactccgc tcaacatttt ctcttctctc ctctcgctag
     6241 gactggtgtc gttgtttctt ctcgtctctt ctgggttgtg gcctctccta gttggtgacc
     6301 accaacattc atttcatcta ggtggtgagt tgtggagttc atgtaggtgc gtagccaact
     6361 ctcatctctc tcttgggtgg tggcgttatc tccctagttg atctctgtca acacttttac
     6421 aaaaatagtc cccccttctg gcagttacct tctctcttca ctgagttgtg gcccctcccc
     6481 gttggtcctc accaacattt cactctccct cctctctatc cactgggggc ctccatcgct
     6541 gaaaatccac tcctctcttg ccgttacctc cattccgtca ttgagttggg gaacttctgt
     6601 tgagtctcat ctcaacctta ttccggtata ctgtggtgag tggtggcgac tctctgttga
     6661 gcttcgctct caacctaatt tcctctcctg ggttggggat ctccatcgtt gagtttcatc
     6721 tcaactttcc atcttcattg aggtggggtt gtggagaatc tttgttgtgt tctgtcacaa
     6781 cctctcttca tcattgaggt gagttgtggc tattcatcgt tggtcctcac caacactccc
     6841 atccatccct gagttgtggt gatcctgtat cgttgactcc gctcaacatt ttctctctct
     6901 cctctcgcta ggactggtgt cgttgtttct ctcctctctc gcggtgagtt ggtgctcttc
     6961 ctgattgtgt ctcatcacaa cttcatctcc tctcctgtgg tgagttggtg attttcatgg
     7021 ttgatttcaa tcaaccctcc tcactctctc tgggtggtgg tgtcattcct ctcagttgca
     7081 tcgccaactc tcatctcctg aggtggttgg aggaaactcc tgctgatctc tgtcaactct
     7141 tctctcctct cctggttggt gtgtcattcc agttgatccc caccaaccct cttcactcct
     7201 ccctgggttg gggatctcca tcgttgagtt ccatctcaac tttctcttct catctctctt
     7261 gggcagtggg gttgtggatt tctcatcgtt gtgtctcatc acaatttctc ctcctctctc
     7321 tgggtggtgg gttgtggctc tctctggttg acttcactca actcttttac aaaaaataat
     7381 ccctcccctt ctggcagtca ccatatccca tctccgggtg gtggggttga ggagtaccat
     7441 ccgttgagtt ccatctcaac ttctcttctc tcttgaggtg ggttgtggag aattccagct
     7501 gtgttcaatc acaacttcat cctgtcattg aggtgggatt gtggagattt tctgttgagt
     7561 cccacctcaa cacttcttct cactctgggt tgtgagaatt cctgttgatt ccatctcaac
     7621 ttcattttgt cattgggttg tggtgattct ctgttgtgtt caatcacaac tttctgtctt
     7681 catcgggttg gggtgtcacc atgattgtgc tctgtcacaa tttctcttcc ctcttgaggt
     7741 ggggtggtgg tgatcttcag ttgtgtttca atcacaacct gctttcatca ttggaggtgg
     7801 ggttgaggga gaacttctgt tggtcctcac caacattttc tgtactccct tgggttgtgg
     7861 tgattctctg ttgtgcctga tcacaacttt tattcatcta agtgggttgt aggatttcca
     7921 tcgttgagtt ccatctcaac tttcttccct gctccctcac gttgacggtc tgccgtcgtt
     7981 atttcatttt atcataactg ggttgtagcg tttccatcgt tgtgttcaat cacaacttca
     8041 tcctgtcatt gaggtgaggt tgaggagaat tctcgttgag ttccatctca actctctcct
     8101 ccctctctgg gtggtggtgt cattcccgta gtgtgcgtag tccaactctt atccttttct
     8161 ggtggtgagt ggaggagaac ttctgttggt cctcaccaac atttcttaca ctctcttggg
     8221 ttgtggcttc tcatcgttga gttccatctc aactctcatt ttgtcattgg gttgtggagt
     8281 ctccagttga gtttcatctc aactttcttc actcctcctc tgggttgtgg actctccatc
     8341 gttgatctca ctcaaccctc tcctactctc tgggtggtgg cttctcatcg ttgagtctca
     8401 tctcaactct ctcttccctc tctggggtgg tggtgtcatt ccagtagttg cgtagtcaac
     8461 tctcatctcc ctcgaggtgg ggttgaggag aattttctgt tgacttcact caactctcat
     8521 tttcatctct gggttgtgga ccctcctagt tgcgtgataa ccaacactcc ctaccctctc
     8581 tgggttggag ctctccgtga ttgtgtctcg tcacaacttt tcctcacttc tctttgggtt
     8641 gtggcctctc actagaattc aatctcatct cactcccctc tcactgacgg actggtgtcg
     8701 ttgtttctct ctctctggtg gtgagttgag gatttctatc gttgacatcg ttcaactctt
     8761 tcacaaaaat actctccctt ctggcagtta ccttctctct tcactgagtt gtggattccc
     8821 accgttggtc ctcaccaact gtcttcactc cctccctctt ctctactcaa tggggtctcc
     8881 ttcgccaaaa cccacctctc ccttgcggtt acctacttat cttccctttg tatctcccct
     8941 tgcagctacc tacctccgtc attgggttgg ggtgtcatca tgattgtgtt ccgtcacaat
     9001 cttctcatct ctctttgggt tgagcacctc tctgttgatt tcccaatcaa cctttcttaa
     9061 tagttgaggt gagtggtgga gtaccctcag ttgtgctctg tcacaacttc atctcgccat
     9121 cggggtgagt tgcggatttt cattgttgag tcccatctca actctatttc catccctgag
     9181 ttgtgacgat tctctgttgt gttcaatcac aactcaattt catctcagtg ggttgtagga
     9241 ttctgcatcg ttgatctcta tcaacatttc cctgcactcc ctcacgttac ggtcatgctg
     9301 cagttatttc tcttccatcc ccggggctgg gttggagatt ttcattattg atttcttctc
     9361 actccctctc gctacggact gctgtcgttg tttctcctca tcactctctt gggttgtggc
     9421 cctcatcgtt gtgtctcatc acaacattca tctcatcccg tggtggggtg gtgattttca
     9481 ttattgattt cttctcactc cctcacgtct acggtcatgc tgcagttatt tcatcctcct
     9541 ccctgggtgg tggagttggt gattttctat ggttgacctc tgtcaacact cctttctcac
     9601 tctgagttgt ggtgtcattc ccttatcttt cctctctcct ctctcgagtt ggtgccctcc
     9661 gccacagccc aaaacttttc tcccctgtga gcattttctc tcctccccct ctctggtaaa
     9721 ccctccaaag taaaatcctc ccccatttcc cctctctttt cactctcctc taacaagcct
     9781 cccaaagcca ctcatcacca actcactgat acaccccctt acgctttctc catttttgac
     9841 aactttcacc ccatttcact tcaaaccata ctccactcac ccctctccta cccccagtgg
     9901 cgtagtcctc ccaacgcagc cacccctcac cactacttca tttcttttct tcttaataag
     9961 aggggcatgg gacccctcta gtgatggaac atccccttgt ggtcatgcga catcacccat
    10021 gcatcctcag agcaggtgca tcatcacctc cactcacacc ttcatcccat cccggcatta
    10081 gtatttttat tatatatagt gggactcagg acccactcta ccccagtggc ggacacccca
    10141 ctccccaggt gaagccacct actcactcct cactactaat ctattttata ttaggcgggc
    10201 atgggacccc cactcatccc cccaaaaata gtcccccctt taacagcgct gggtttccct
    10261 aggcttaagt cgaaattaag catgattaag tatcatttag cgctgatgac ataaactcaa
    10321 tcacttccca cagtaacacg gtcgttgtca gggattgaat aattgaaata tcttccctag
    10381 tgggtacggt gatagtctct ttctaatttt atatctgttt aggtaataac catccatctt
    10441 gctataacta taaaatttag gaatatcaca cccctaatca ataaatttca aactcacatc
    10501 cttcctcacc tcattaacgc cctcatctcc ccaccaacga cacagaaggt ggcataccaa
    10561 tattcataaa catagcccca gctaataatc accttttcct taccctcctc atcaatgaat
    10621 tctgattata cagcaatcga gttttaactc cattcctcat tgctgctata aaatagaata
    10681 tcattctcct tatcactcca tgtgatagta taactactga agagattagc gccacattaa
    10741 ttcttttcgt agccataact ctcgcaataa ttctcatatg cgacaccctt ctatacgcta
    10801 cgaacttctt gacatctctt tgtataatac ctcttataac acctcttccc acaagtaaga
    10861 ttccaattct cctaatccac cacagagtct tacttctaat tattctttta ctttatatag
    10921 cccatacccc ctgtctttaa taataccctg ctaacactat cctaccaata gtaggtcttt
    10981 caacgtgtgc cttaggtagc cacatatgca acctcaaaca gtggcatctt aatctgtaaa
    11041 acggcacact aaccataaca accacaatcc caacccatct ccaaccccca cccccactcc
    11101 cccacagcca agaacaccac aaacagcggc accgatgccc tcaatgtgta caaaagtaga
    11161 taagaacctc tcccctaacc gttctggctg tccccccacc ctaaaatgat aataaagata
    11221 ggtaaaattg acaactcaaa agtaatataa aacaggatga tgttattcct attaaaaaac
    11281 actagtaaaa taggcaaata caaacaccat caccctctct aaactttacc ttattagaca
    11341 ttatcattcc tatatacaca caccataact aaaatgttac tagtcttatg catcgcctca
    11401 ttctcctcat actcctaaca atcttcttca cctcctcctc catcaagtat acatccaact
    11461 ctccccgcac cccattaaac caagcatttt atacttgagt tttatcataa atctacaccc
    11521 ctcaccccag gtgaccagga ttcccaatcc tccctaccag gtgtagataa gttaacacta
    11581 actcaaccca ttctaccaga actatggtag cccaggcaca ccttactagg catgggtata
    11641 ccacaccaag tggcataccc aaagctgtca tgatgtttgc ctatgagaga gtgaagtgtc
    11701 ccacttcctc caccatacca tcatggtaag tgcgattgat ggcttaaccg agacgtgaaa
    11761 ctagaaccca ggatggatta cctgagtcta ctattcaccc tgtagtagga gacctccctc
    11821 actcttcgca gtgaccccat tgtagcccat catcagagcc taaacaccgt cgctgatcaa
    11881 gatgatgccc ttggactata aatggtgaat acagttgatt ccagttaagg ccaaagtggc
    11941 tgatcatctc ccgcccttcc aatagtggga gcactgctca aagctaagaa gtctgtattc
    12001 tcatccaccc accccctgta cagtccagga ggtctcactc atgtcaccta aaactccggt
    12061 acctatggaa ttcttcttcg atcgtgggag taaagaagac gcatctcatc tctgtggcga
    12121 ggtgtcctgg agccctcata ctctgctcag cagccattac gcaaggaaca agcgtaccaa
    12181 gaggaaggga cctcattatc ccctccaatg gagatgagcg cctggtacat ggggcgagag
    12241 aaccggacct tgaccctcat acgcagtggt gcattgaatc aaggtatggt ccctgtttat
    12301 gcaggcctct ctgttgtccg gatggacagc catgcaaacc aacctctatc aaggactcta
    12361 aagtcaggat ctcaatcctc actttaaacc ctttctagac taggttatgt ccctattctt
    12421 aatagactcc catgggaaga cgcagaggag cccgaccaaa aaaaagatat acataggggg
    12481 cctaccttca ctatacatgt gggctccata tgtgagtctt cttatacctg gtgtggtggt
    12541 ggatgtctat aatacaggtg gtagtgtatg atgatacaca tcactccaca ctagagggca
    12601 ggagggaggg tataggcggt atcatatgat ctcatctctg agagcacctc tcacatgagt
    12661 caagtgtata tgatccctat gggtatcatc tcatgttatc atatacctta tcatattgta
    12721 ttatcactgc tactctatct acatcactat actattatat catactatct ctatatatgg
    12781 cagggtaccc atatcattca ttatctatac tataccctat aggatgaagc aggtacataa
    12841 ttcagacctg cgccccatca ctcat
//
LOCUS       Eustrongylides_s       11864 bp    DNA     circular INV 01-JAN-1980
DEFINITION  Eustrongylides sp. isolate bc1-4_pool mitochondrial minichromosome,
            complete sequence.
ACCESSION   Eustrongylides_sp_bc14pool_mtDNA_10
VERSION     Eustrongylides_sp_bc14pool_mtDNA_10
KEYWORDS    .
SOURCE      .
  ORGANISM  Eustrongylides sp.
            Eukaryota; Metazoa; Ecdysozoa; Nematoda; Enoplea; Enoplia;
            Dioctophymatida; Dioctophymatidae; Eustrongylides.
FEATURES             Location/Qualifiers
     source          1..11864
                     /organism="Eustrongylides sp."
                     /mol_type="genomic DNA"
                     /isolate="bc1-4_pool"
                     /host="Paramormyrops kingsleyae"
                     /country="Gabon"
                     /collection_date="2019"
                     /organelle="mitochondrion"
     gene            2000..2704
                     /gene="nad5"
ORIGIN
        1 agtggggccc cttagtcccc cattatagat gatgatatta aaacttagac tgagtggagg
       61 gagtagacac ttaagaaagg gtgtgataga tgtatgcact gctctgggag atgcaggggt
      121 gatggcgcat gaccaccgat gatgcttcat cactggggag gggcacagga ggcccctatt
      181 agattattat tattaacagt actaatggga gtgggtaggg gacatagata gttaagtggg
      241 ggtagtgatg gtaccctgtt agggataccg tggctccaca tgaccaccgg gggacattcc
      301 gccactacat agattaatat aaacacttgg acaggaggag ggaagggaca tggataactg
      361 gctgtgatga tgtaccgcac tggggataca tggtaggtgt cgtatgacca caagggatac
      421 tccactacta gatgaggggc cttcccctta ttatgattat tattaatact taaactggga
      481 gtggtgatga caaggtggag tgatggggcg caggtttgat gtaatgcctg cttcatcact
      541 agagggtata ggataagata gagaatagta tagtcatata gatagagtaa tgaataacac
      601 aatatgataa ggtatatgat aacatagatg atacccatag ggatcatata catgactcat
      661 atgagagagt gctctcatag atgagatcat ataatgtcta taccctccct cctaccctag
      721 tgtagatgat gtgtatcatc atacactacc accatagagc atccaccacc acaccagtag
      781 ggaatactat attgatgccc accaatagaa agtaggcccc ctatatatat atctttttgg
      841 ctgggctctc tgcgtcttcc tgggagtcta ataaaatagg acataaccta gtctagaaag
      901 gtttaaaaag tgaggattga gatcctgact ttagagtcct tgatagaggt tggtttgcat
      961 ggttatcgga caacgagagg ctccgcataa acagggacca tacctgattc aatgcaccac
     1021 tgcgtattat gaggtcaagg tcggttccct cgccctatgt accatgcgct tatctcgatt
     1081 ggaggggata ataagtcctc tcctcttggt acgctgttcc ttcatgtggc gctgaactgg
     1141 tatgagggct caggacacct cgcccgagat gaacgcgtct tcttttactc cccacgatcc
     1201 gaaaagaatt ccaggtaccg gagtttaggt gacaggtgag aactccctga ctgtacaggg
     1261 gtgggtggat agaatacaga cttctgcttt gagcagtgct cctattggaa gggcggaatg
     1321 atcagccact ttggccttaa ctgaatcaac tgtattaacc atttatagtc caagggcatc
     1381 atcttgatca gagcggtgtt ttaggcctcg atgatgggca caatggggtc atcgtgaaga
     1441 gtgaggaggt ctcctactac tgggggtagt agactcgggt aatccatcct gggttctagt
     1501 ttcacgtctc ggttaagccg tcgtccactt accatgatgg tatggtggag gaagtgggac
     1561 acttcactct ctcatagcaa acatcatgac agctttgggt atgccacttg gtgtggtata
     1621 cccatgccta gaaggtgtgc ctaggctacc atagttctgg tagaatgggt tgagttagtg
     1681 ttaacttatc tacacctggt agggaggata gaatcctggt cacctggggt gaggggtgta
     1741 gatttattgt aagttatagt attaatagta tgttggctat agataacgtt aaatcgtgat
     1801 atttttatat tattttagga cggtagttgc actaataatt atgatagcag cagttattag
     1861 atgtgggttg ggaaggttaa gaagatttaa ctggctactg tatggcacag aggtggggtt
     1921 gaggtggggg tggggaaggg tgttttgagt agtggttgtt gtttgggtct gtgattgtat
     1981 tcaggaggta ttatataaag gaaagaaaaa tagcaggtca ttcataagag ttttaattac
     2041 gtttgtaata agaatgatta ttcttatgag gtcaagagag atattgagtt acttgagtag
     2101 gttgagaggg attgggagtt agaagttttt actaattgca cactataata actgaaatag
     2161 aaataacgca gctagagtta caattataat aaatcgagtg ggtgatttta tactagttag
     2221 atgtgattag attagctatt ataaatgcgt atagattaag ggtttattaa ataactgagt
     2281 gtttgtaatt tgtaccgctg gcagctttaa ctaaaggggc tcagttaccg ttaagtagat
     2341 gactgccatt agctatagct gcacctactc tgttagatct ttagtccact ctagaacact
     2401 agtagtacgg attattctaa taaacggcac tttaagaatt gtagagaaca cgattgttct
     2461 aatagttatt agtgtagttg gattggtaac tatagtatac agaggagtta gagctatgtg
     2521 tagacaagac tttaaaaaga ttttagcatt taggactata agacaaatgg cttgggatat
     2581 taaaaatccg aaataacctg ccatattaat aatttttcat ataccactca cgcagtgaaa
     2641 ggcaacattg tttatatgcg cagggagaat gattcatgta atatttagga accaggattc
     2701 tcggtttgct gctgagggga agaggttggg ttaggggatg gcagggatgg gagtgagggc
     2761 agccactttg ggaggagcta aaacaacatc ctgccactaa aaagaattag gggtgtgggg
     2821 gtgggtagag aggaagatct attatgctta ttatggttat agtacctact gttgtatata
     2881 gaatgcgaat gtactctatt gcagttaagt ggtccttatg tgaatgtgtg ataaagaaaa
     2941 ggggttaaga cgagaagaat gatttcacac cattcttatt agggttgtaa ttacagtagg
     3001 ttattgatac tctttcaact ttagcttgcc aactaaaatt gttgatttaa atataaaaat
     3061 atttgcatgt tggtcatcgc aggtgtgctt gtgtgatgag gaagggttaa agctgttttc
     3121 aaaaataatg aaggcctata agataactaa tatcacaccg gtgatgtata ctattcaggc
     3181 ctcacagaac tccacattaa ccttaaatat tattccagct attgctagta ttcaaaaagg
     3241 acaggaagaa ggttaataat tacgataata ctgctattag ggtgagcaat ttttataggg
     3301 actatttttg gggatgaggg ggtcccatgc ccctctataa aatattaaaa gtaatgagtg
     3361 gtgagagtgg agttgagtga ggtgaatgta ccccgtgctg gtgggtaccc actatgggga
     3421 gatagtcctc caacaccata atattaaaac ttagaatgga gtggaggagt agacacggta
     3481 aagggtgtga tagatgtatg ccacactcag ctctggaatg gcagggggtg atggctgtga
     3541 ccccagtgat gcatcaacac tggggaggaa ctaggagacc cctattagat tattattaca
     3601 cagtacaatg gagtgggtag ggacagataa gctaagtggg gtagtgatgg taccctgcta
     3661 gggataccgt ggctccacat gaccactcga ggagaagatc ccgccactac atagattaat
     3721 agaaacactt ggacaggagg agggaaggga catggataat cactgtgatg atgtacccgc
     3781 actgggggat acatggtagt atcaaaggac cacaagggat actccactac tagatgaggg
     3841 gccccttccc cacatatgaa gtaagcctca aactgggagt ggtatgacaa gggtggagtg
     3901 atggggcgca ggtttgatgt aatgcctgct tcatcactag aaggtatgca tagtacagag
     3961 atagtaaagt gatacagata gagtaatgat aatacacatg ataaggtata tgacaatatg
     4021 ggatgatacc aatagggatc atatacactt gactcatatg agagagtgct catagatgag
     4081 atcatacgtc aaaaccctcc ctcctacctc tagtagatga tgtatcatca tacactacca
     4141 ccatatagac atccaccacc acaccagtag agaatactat aatacgccca ccaatagtaa
     4201 aagtaggccc cccatatata tatctttttt tggttgggct cctctgcgtc ttccctgaga
     4261 gtctattaag aatagggaca taacctagtc tagaaagggt ttaaagtgga gaggattgag
     4321 actccggact ttagagtcct tgatagggag gttggtttgc atggttgtcg gacaacgaga
     4381 ggctcgcata aacaggacca taccacattc aatgcaccac tcgcgtatga gggtcaaggt
     4441 ccggttctct cgccccatgt accatgcgct tatctcgatt ggaggggata atgagtcctc
     4501 tcctcttggt acgcttgttc cttgcgtaat ggcgctgaac tgagtatgag ggctcaggac
     4561 acctcgccac gagatgaaat gcgcttcttt actccccacg atcgaaaaga attccaggta
     4621 ccggagttta ggtgacaggt gagacctccc tgactgtaca agggtgggtg gatagaatac
     4681 agacttactt tgagtaaaag ctccgctgga agggcgggaa tgatcgccac tttggcctta
     4741 actgaatcaa ctgtattcac catttatagt ccaagggcat catcccaatc agagcggtgt
     4801 tgagctctga tgatgggcac aatgggagtc actgcgaaaa gtgagggagg cccctactac
     4861 ggggggtagt agactccagg taatccatcc tgggttctag tttcatcacc tagttaagcc
     4921 gtcacctgca ccctaccatg atggtatggt ggaggaagta ggacacttca cctccatagc
     4981 aaacatcatg acagctttag gtatgccact tggtgtggta tacccatgcc tagtggcagc
     5041 ctaggctacc atagttctgg tagaatgggt tgagtttgag tgttaactca tatctacacc
     5101 tggtagggga ggattgggaa tcctgagatg cctggggtga gggtgtagat ttgtgctgag
     5161 attaggcctt aatagctgtg ttggctatag ctggcagtca tctacttaac ggtaactgag
     5221 cccctttagt taaagctgca tacccactgg agtacaaaca ctcagttggt agccgacccc
     5281 cttaatctat acgcatttat aatagctaat ctaatcaagc acaacgtgta aatcacccac
     5341 tcgatttatt ataattgtaa ctctagctgc gttatttcta tttcagttat tatagtgtgc
     5401 aattagtaaa aatcttctaa ctcccaatcc ctctcagcct actctggtaa ctcaatatct
     5461 ctggcttcac ctaagataat ccttcttatt acaaacgtaa ttaaaactct tatgaatgac
     5521 ctgctatttt tactttcctt tatataatgc ctcctgaata caatcacgaa cccctcaaag
     5581 caagcaaaca ctactcaaac acccttcccc acccccccca accccactga ccttccttac
     5641 agtagccagt taaatcttct taaccttccc aacccacatc taataactgc tgctatcata
     5701 attattaggt gcaactaaat tataaaaatg tatagtatca cgatttaacg ttatctatag
     5761 ccaacacagc taatgtacta taacacaata gtcacccctc acaccccagg tgaccaggat
     5821 tcccaatcct cccctaccag gtgtggataa gttaactggc actcaaccca ttctacccag
     5881 aactgttcag cctaggcaca ccttactggg catgggtatg ccacaccaag tggcataccc
     5941 aaagctgtca tgatgtttgc tatggtggaa gtgtcccact tcctcctgcc atcatggtaa
     6001 gtgcgacgag cagcttaaca aagacgtgaa actgagcagg atgatttttg agtctactac
     6061 ccccatgttg gagacctccc ctcactcttc agtgacccca ttgtgccatc atcagagcct
     6121 aaaacacgct ctgatcaaga tggtacctta tggtatataa atggtagaat acagttgatt
     6181 cagttaaggc caaagtggct gatcattcca ccatgggcgg ggcatgtgac ggtctgttgc
     6241 taccacgcac agttggtgcc atttccttgt ttgggttgcc agtgtggttg taaaaagacg
     6301 cattaaatct gtgaggatgg gcctctggtg gcattgcagg tcatttgtac cagaggctgc
     6361 tcccctcaat cgaggtcctt gcatggtaca tagaaggtgg ttgaccctcg cccgcagtgg
     6421 gcccggtaga tggtatggtc ccctatttat gctgacctct cgttgtcaaa caaccgacaa
     6481 cctctatcaa ggactctaaa gtcaggatct caatcctcac tttaaaccct agagcaggtt
     6541 atgtcctatt cttaatagac tcccaggaag acagaggccc aaccaaaaga tatatggggg
     6601 cctactttta ttggtgggca tcaatatagt attccctact ggtgtggtgg atgtctatgg
     6661 tggtagtgta tgatgtacac atcatctaca ctagggtagg agggagggta tagacattat
     6721 atgatcatct atgaaacact ctctcatgat ggtgtgagtc tgtggtgtct gtggtatgtg
     6781 ccttgtcttt attaacatta tgttgctgtc tatatccctt catgctgtct accttttatc
     6841 ctataccctc tagtgatgaa gcaggcatta caaacctgcg ccccatcctc caccttgtca
     6901 tcaccactcc agtttagtca gtaataatgg aaggggcccc tcatctagta gtgggtatcc
     6961 cttgtggtca tacgacacta ccatgctcta tcccagtgcg ggtacatcat cacagccagt
     7021 tatccatgtc ccttccctcc tcctgtccaa gtgtttatat taatcatagt gtgatcatcc
     7081 ccagtggtca tgtggagcca cagtgtccca acagggtacc atcaccccaa caactatcta
     7141 tgtccctacc cactcagtag tactgttaat aatctaatag gggcctcact gtgcccctcc
     7201 ccagtgatga gcatcatcgg tggtcatgcg ccatcacccc tgcatctcag agcagtgcat
     7261 acatctatca cacccttcgt gtctactccc tccactcagt ctaagtttta atatttttat
     7321 atttaagaga gggggcatgg gaccccactc atccccaaaa atagtccccc tataaaattg
     7381 ctcaccctaa tagcagtatt atcgtaatta ttaacctttc cttcccgtcc ttgaatacta
     7441 gcaatagctg gaataatatt taaggttaat gtggagttct gtgaggcctg aatagtatac
     7501 atcaccggtg tgatattagt tatcttatag gcctcttcat tatttttgaa aacgctttaa
     7561 cccttcttca tcactacaag cacacctgca catttgacca acatgccaaa tatttttata
     7621 tttaaacaac aatttagttg gcaagctagt tgaagaaaag agtatcaacc cttacaatta
     7681 caacctaata agaatggtgt gaaatcattc ttctgtctta acccctttct ttatcacaca
     7741 ttcacataca ggacctaact gctattaaat acacactata ttctatacaa cagtaggtac
     7801 tataaccata ataagcataa tagatctgca tcttctctct acccacccca cctaattctt
     7861 ttcttaagtg gcaggatgtt attctagccc tcccaagtgg ctgccctcac tcccatccct
     7921 gccatcccct aacccaacct cttccctcag cagcaaaccg agaacctggt tcctaaaatc
     7981 acatgaatca tactcctgcg catataaaca atgttgcctt ttcactgcgt gagtggtaat
     8041 atgaaaatta ttagacatgg caggttattt ccgattataa aatatcctaa acccatttgt
     8101 cttatagtcc taaatgctct tttaaagtct tgttcacaca tagctctaac tcctctatac
     8161 tatagttacc aatccaacta cactaataac tattagaaca atcgtgttct cacaattctt
     8221 aaagtgccgt ttattagaat aatcccggct actactagtg ttctagagtg aactaaagat
     8281 ctaacagagt aggtgcagct atagctaatg gcagtcatct acttaacggt aactgagccc
     8341 ctttagttaa agctgccata cccgcacaaa ttacaaacac tcagttattt aataaacccc
     8401 ttaatctata cgcatataat agctaatcta atcaagcatc taactagtat aaaatcaccc
     8461 actcgattta ttataattgt aacctagctg cgttatttct atttcagtta ttatagtgca
     8521 attagtaaaa atcttccaac tccaatcctc tcaacctact caagtaactc aatatctctc
     8581 tgacctcata agaataatca ttcttattac aaacgtaatt aaaactctta tgaatgacct
     8641 gctattttta ctttccttta tataataatt ctgtatacaa tcacgaaccc tcaaaacaac
     8701 aacgcactac tcaaaacacc cttcccaccc caccccaacc ccacctctgg ccatacagta
     8761 gccagttaaa tcttcttaac cttcccaacc cacatctaat aactgctgct atcactatta
     8821 gtgcaactac cgtcctaaaa taatataaaa atatcacgat ttaacgtcat ctaaaataaa
     8881 cacagctatt aatactataa cttacaataa atctacaccc ctcaccccag tgaccaggat
     8941 tcccaatcct cccctaccag gtgtagataa gttaacacta actcaaccca ttctaccaga
     9001 actataggcc taggcacacc atacaggcat agtatacacc aagtggcata cccaaagctg
     9061 tcatgatgtt tgctatgaga ggagcaagtg tcccacttcc tccaccatac catcatggta
     9121 agtgcgacga cggctttcaa ctgagacgtg aaactagaac ccaggatgga ttacccgagt
     9181 ctactacctc acccgtagta ggagacctcc ctcactcttc gcagtgaccc ccattgccca
     9241 tcatcagagc ctaaaacacc gctctgatca agatgatgcc ctggactata aatggtgaat
     9301 acagttgatt cagttaagcc aaagtggctg atcattcccg cccttccaat aggagcactg
     9361 ctcaaagcag aagtctgtat tctatccacc acccctgtac agtcaggaga gactcacccg
     9421 tcaccctaaa ctccggtacc tggaattctt ttcgatcgtg ggggtaaaga agacgcattc
     9481 atctcgtggc gaggtgtcct gagccctcat actcagttca gcgccattac gcaaggaaaa
     9541 agcggaccaa gagaggactc attatcccct ccaatcgaga taagcgcatg gtacatatag
     9601 ggcgagagaa ccggaccttg accctcatac gcagtggtgc attgaatcag gtatggtccc
     9661 tgtttatgca agcctctcgt tgtccattgg acaaccgaca actctatcca aggactccaa
     9721 agtcaggatc tcaatcctca ctttaaaccc tttctagact aggttatgtc ctattgtaat
     9781 agactcccag ggaagacgca gaggcccaac caaaaaagat atatatatgg gagctactta
     9841 ctattggtgg gcaccaatat agtattccct actggtgtgt ggtggatgtc tatggtggta
     9901 gtgtatgacg acacatccat ccactagggt aggaggaggt atagacagca catatgatct
     9961 gcctaacaga accttctatg agtcaagtgt atatagatcc ctatgggtat catctctatg
    10021 tttatcatat accttatcat attgtatggt cacatatatt atatctatac tatctctatc
    10081 tattatctat actataccct atagtgatga agcaggcatt acaccagacc tgcgccccat
    10141 cactcaatat cacacactca cttcaccagt cctaagtatt aatctagcaa taaaaagggg
    10201 actcagggcc ccctctctac aatggttgag catcaccagc gtgtgcaaac accatcctag
    10261 tgacttcaga actaagcact acaaccaccc atcctacaca ttacttctct acctaaggtt
    10321 taatgtaata catctaagtg agttggagca tccctcacgg tcatacgaac actaccatcc
    10381 atcctcagag caggtgcagc cattcatctc tcactactcc tttacctgtc atcccttcta
    10441 tctttaagtc ttaattaata atctttattt agtagtggag tatcacttgg tcacacgaca
    10501 tatgtatctc cagaacagta catctatatc atcaccactt cactattcag tactatacta
    10561 ttatatatct ctatctctaa taatagggat taaagggtac cccatctcta tatatctcca
    10621 gatctattct ggggacacct ccccagggcg gcgggcggga agagatctat accctcctca
    10681 ccacccaggt tctaacgagg agctgtcagg tgagtgagag taaggctcca gcccaactgt
    10741 atcggaggga gagcttctta aggtgatccg agaaaggata agcgaacaga ataaggatgg
    10801 ggagatcctg tggacccatc taggtgttag gctttgatca atcgagatgc acctccctta
    10861 caggcacagc aggttttctc actccccttc tacagagctc atgcccaggt tctcaagacc
    10921 tgagccagaa cgataatccc ggcatgcagc acagggattc tgagctatac taatggtccg
    10981 tgggatgagg gtataacaac caagtgccta tagcatcatg ttgaggagga aagggagagg
    11041 gttatggatt tcccctcctc ttacagcctc cgagtaacaa ggcgtcgagg agtgagacct
    11101 ctccaccccg tgagggttgg gcgccgtcat catgttgctg atgacgtaga ctcgtctacc
    11161 actggggcag ggaagctctc ctcatatgag ctccacctca tcacacgcac tctataagta
    11221 gggcctccac cagagacccc acaccccaat ggcactccct caatctaaac atggtccatg
    11281 agaggggtgg ggtgtgggtg aaaggaacgg gaggtcgcgt ggtagaatac ctaacgctct
    11341 ctatccccta gaggagcacc caccccccat ctgactccat cctgtagcag ttgtttccac
    11401 tgatctgtgt gggcacccct gagccccctc agcgatggac ccccatcccg ttgagcccac
    11461 gatctcaaca ctgcttctac tttccctagc acccccctct ggcaggattc accttattct
    11521 atctctgagt ggatctccat cgttgaagac aaccaacatt catcctccct catgggttgt
    11581 ggcttcatct tgctgaccct gctcaacact ctctaaacaa tcaccttctt catgaaagtc
    11641 accatactct atttctgggt tgtggtacca ttccgtagtt tgcatcgtca gacttcatct
    11701 ctctcttgag gtggggttga gggaacttcc gttgattcca ccaacctctc acatccctgg
    11761 aagcggcgca atgaaaaacg cggtgcagcc acgataaatg cgaaaacaca gacactacaa
    11821 acgggaatga gtgttaaata ccaaacggaa atggaacgaa gcat
//
